# Supplementary material for: A Toxoplasma gondii O-glycosyltransferase that modulates bradyzoite cyst wall rigidity is distinct from host homologues
Source: Nat Commun. 2024 May 6;15:3792. doi: 10.1038/s41467-024-48253-w (PMC11074326; doi:10.1038/s41467-024-48253-w)
Supplement: Supplementary file 6 — Supplementary Data 3 [file 41467_2024_48253_MOESM6_ESM.zip › Supplementary_Dataset4/pCas9GFP-HXGPRT-sgT3-1.gb]

LOCUS       pCAS9-HXGPRT-sgRNA-T3  11598 bp                         01-FEB-2023
EMBL_ID     pCAS9-HXGPRT-sgRNA-UPRT 11600 bp                        01-FEB-2023
EMBL_ID     pCAS9-HXGPRT-sgRNA-UPRT 11600 bp                        31-JAN-2023
EMBL_ID     pCAS9-HXGPRT-sgRNA-UPRT 11600 bp                        28-NOV-2022
EMBL_ID     pCAS9-HXGPRT-sgRNA-UPRT 11600 bp                        12-SEP-2022
EMBL_ID     pCAS9-HXGPRT-sgRNA-UPRT 11606 bp                        07-SEP-2022
EMBL_ID     pCAS9-HXGPRT-sgRNA-UPRT 11606 bp                        12-FEB-2019
EMBL_ID     pCAS9-HXGPRT-sgRNA-UPRT 11606 bp                        14-JAN-2019
EMBL_ID     pCAS9-HXGPRT-sgRNA-UPRT 11606 bp                        14-FEB-2017
EMBL_ID     pCAS9-HXGPRT-sgRNA-UPRT 11578 bp                        14-FEB-2017
EMBL_ID     pCAS9-HXGPRT-sgRNA-UPRT 11598 bp                        14-FEB-2017
EMBL_ID     pCAS9-HXGPRT-sgRNA-UPRT 11598 bp                        03-AUG-2016
EMBL_ID     pCAS9-HXGPRT-sgRNA-UPRT 11598 bp                        08-AUG-2016
EMBL_ID     pCAS9-HXGPRT-sgRNA-UPRT 11598 bp                        14-FEB-2017
EMBL_ID     pCAS9-HXGPRT-sgRNA-UPRT 11606 bp                        14-FEB-2017
EMBL_ID     pCAS9-HXGPRT-sgRNA-UPRT 11606 bp                        19-FEB-2017
EMBL_ID     pCAS9-HXGPRT-sgRNA-UPRT 11606 bp                        14-JAN-2019
EMBL_ID     pCAS9-HXGPRT-sgRNA-UPRT 11606 bp                        02-MAR-2020
EMBL_ID     pCAS9-HXGPRT-sgRNA-UPRT 11606 bp                        12-SEP-2022
EMBL_ID     pCAS9-HXGPRT-sgRNA-UPRT 11600 bp                        14-SEP-2022
EMBL_ID     pCAS9-HXGPRT-sgRNA-UPRT 11600 bp                        30-JAN-2023
EMBL_ID     pCAS9-HXGPRT-sgRNA-UPRT 11600 bp                        01-FEB-2023
EMBL_ID     pCAS9-HXGPRT-sgRNA-UPRT 11598 bp                        01-FEB-2023
UNIMARK     pCAS9-HXGPRT-sgRNA T3 annotations
            pCAS9-HXGPRT-sgRNA-T3
FEATURES             Location/Qualifiers
     misc_feature    1..11598
                     /comment="Molecule is created with Unipro UGENE v1.16"
                     /ugene_name="source"
     primer          1..20
                     /mismatches=0
                     /ugene_name="primer\ in\ toolbox"
     misc_feature    complement(519..538)
                     /mismatches=0
                     /note="sgRNAr"
                     /ugene_name="primer_bind"
     misc_feature    539..558
                     /mismatches=0
                     /note="T3-1 stomach1"
                     /ugene_name="gRNA"
     misc_feature    559..578
                     /mismatches=0
                     /note="gRNAf"
                     /ugene_name="primer_bind"
     misc_feature    559..634
                     /mismatches=0
                     /ugene_name="gRNA-scaffold"
     misc_feature    563..1993
                     /left_end_term="BsaI"
                     /right_end_term="BsaI"
                     /left_end_seq="GTTT"
                     /right_end_seq="ACCG"
                     /left_end_strand="direct"
                     /right_end_strand="rev-compl"
                     /left_end_type="sticky"
                     /right_end_type="sticky"
                     /fragment_source="pCAS9-HXGPRT-sgRNA-UPRT"
                     /ugene_name="Fragment\ 3"
     primer          complement(694..712)
                     /mismatches=0
                     /ugene_name="primer\ in\ toolbox"
     misc_feature    complement(1001..1021)
                     /mismatches=0
                     /note="sgRNAcolR"
                     /ugene_name="primer_bind"
     misc_feature    1998..4169
                     /left_end_term="BsaI"
                     /right_end_term="BsaI"
                     /left_end_seq="ACCG"
                     /right_end_seq="GGCA"
                     /left_end_strand="direct"
                     /right_end_strand="rev-compl"
                     /left_end_type="sticky"
                     /right_end_type="sticky"
                     /fragment_source="pCAS9-HXGPRT-sgRNA-UPRT"
                     /ugene_name="Fragment\ 2"
     primer          3447..3463
                     /mismatches=0
                     /label="M13F(-20)"
                     /ugene_name="primer\ in\ toolbox"
     misc_feature    3497..3525
                     /mismatches=0
                     /ugene_name="primer_for_cloning"
     primer          3500..3520
                     /mismatches=0
                     /ugene_name="primer\ in\ toolbox"
     misc_feature    complement(3506..5433)
                     /ugene_name="HXGPRT"
     primer          3515..3534
                     /mismatches=0
                     /ugene_name="primer\ in\ toolbox"
     primer_bind     complement(3731..3750)
                     /mismatches=0
                     /label="HXGPRT-colonyF"
     misc_feature    complement(3985..4004)
                     /mismatches=0
                     /note="KU3exF-87"
                     /ugene_name="primer_bind"
     misc_feature    4174..5138
                     /left_end_term="BsaI"
                     /right_end_term="BsaI"
                     /left_end_seq="GGCA"
                     /right_end_seq="ATGT"
                     /left_end_strand="direct"
                     /right_end_strand="rev-compl"
                     /left_end_type="sticky"
                     /right_end_type="sticky"
                     /fragment_source="pCAS9-HXGPRT-sgRNA-UPRT"
                     /ugene_name="Fragment\ 4"
     misc_feature    4222..4243
                     /mismatches=0
                     /note="HXGPRTdtctR"
                     /ugene_name="primer_bind"
     primer          complement(4381..4400)
                     /mismatches=0
                     /label="HX_F"
                     /ugene_name="primer_bind"
     misc_feature    4561..4582
                     /mismatches=0
                     /note="HXGPRTdtctR2"
                     /ugene_name="primer_bind"
     misc_feature    complement(4816..4835)
                     /mismatches=0
                     /note="HX-detectR"
                     /ugene_name="primer_bind"
     primer_bind     4820..4840
                     /mismatches=0
                     /label="5exR"
     misc_feature    4875..5819
                     /mismatches=0
                     /note="2/1/2023 5exR"
                     /ugene_name="verified_seq"
     misc_feature    complement(4939..4958)
                     /mismatches=0
                     /note="HXGPRTdtctF"
                     /ugene_name="primer_bind"
     misc_feature    join(5143..11598,1..534)
                     /left_end_term="BsaI"
                     /right_end_term="BsaI"
                     /left_end_seq="ATGT"
                     /right_end_seq="AGTT"
                     /left_end_strand="direct"
                     /right_end_strand="rev-compl"
                     /left_end_type="sticky"
                     /right_end_type="sticky"
                     /fragment_source="pCAS9-HXGPRT-sgRNA-UPRT"
                     /ugene_name="Fragment\ 1"
     misc_feature    5198..5220
                     /mismatches=0
                     /note="5ex2R"
                     /ugene_name="primer_bind"
     misc_feature    complement(5294..5315)
                     /mismatches=0
                     /note="HXGPRTdetectF2"
                     /ugene_name="primer_bind"
     misc_feature    5294..5313
                     /mismatches=0
                     /note="DHFRcolR-87"
                     /ugene_name="primer_bind"
     primer_bind     5367..5386
                     /mismatches=0
                     /label="HXGPRT-colonyR"
     misc_feature    complement(5404..5428)
                     /mismatches=0
                     /note="dhfr-lox66F"
                     /ugene_name="primer_bind"
     misc_feature    complement(5409..5442)
                     /mismatches=0
                     /ugene_name="primer_for_cloning"
     primer          5435..5458
                     /mismatches=0
                     /ugene_name="primer\ in\ toolbox"
     misc_feature    5467..6274
                     /mismatches=0
                     /ugene_name="SAG1-pro"
     misc_feature    7376..7397
                     /mismatches=0
                     /note="Cas9detectF"
                     /ugene_name="primer_bind"
     misc_feature    complement(8131..8152)
                     /mismatches=0
                     /note="Cas9detectR"
                     /ugene_name="primer_bind"
     primer          complement(10496..10513)
                     /mismatches=0
                     /ugene_name="primer\ in\ toolbox"
     primer          complement(10978..10997)
                     /mismatches=0
                     /ugene_name="primer\ in\ toolbox"
     primer          11241..11262
                     /mismatches=0
                     /ugene_name="primer\ in\ toolbox"
     primer          complement(11561..11580)
                     /mismatches=0
                     /ugene_name="primer\ in\ toolbox"
ORIGIN
        1 CAAGTAAGCA GAAGCACGCT GTATTTCCGG GAGGGTGCGA TGAGACAAAG TGCGCGAGTT
       61 GAAATCGTCG TGGGGACGAT TTCACCGCGG CCACATGTTG GAGACACTGA GGGCACACGG
      121 GAAACGCGAA AGATTTCAAA TTAACGTACC CAAACGCGAA AGCTTGCGCA GCATACACTC
      181 GAAGCGAACA TCCCGAACCA TCGAGAGGCG GAGAGCGATA AGTCTTTCAC GCTGCGAAGT
      241 GTTGCGACGG CTGCGCCGCT GCACTGTGAA TTGGGCGCCA ATATTGCATC CTAGGCCTGA
      301 CGCGCCTCCT GCAGAACGCG AGACACTGGG ATATGTAGAG CCAAGGGGGA AACCTTCGAA
      361 CTCTCGAATG TCTTCTCTGA CAAGAATCAT ATTTCCATCA GTTCTGTCAG ATTTTCAAAT
      421 GGCGACCTGC AGAGGCCTGC TTCCTCCCTG TGCGCTCTTC GAAGGGGCTT TCTGTCGCGC
      481 AGGGTCACCT CGTCCCCGAA GGGGGTGTTT GCCTTCTGGT AAATGGGGAT GTCAAGTTGC
      541 TGATGGAGCA CTCGTACGGT TTTAGAGCTA GAAATAGCAA GTTAAAATAA GGCTAGTCCG
      601 TTATCAACTT GAAAAAGTGG CACCGAGTCG GTGCTTTTTT GAGCTCCAGC TTTTGTTCCC
      661 TTTAGTGAGG GTTAATTGCG CGCTTGGCGT AATCATGGTC ATAGCTGTTT CCTGTGTGAA
      721 ATTGTTATCC GCTCACAATT CCACACAACA TACGAGCCGG AAGCATAAAG TGTAAAGCCT
      781 GGGGTGCCTA ATGAGTGAGC TAACTCACAT TAATTGCGTT GCGCTCACTG CCCGCTTTCC
      841 AGTCGGGAAA CCTGTCGTGC CAGCTGCATT AATGAATCGG CCAACGCGCG GGGAGAGGCG
      901 GTTTGCGTAT TGGGCGCTCT TCCGCTTCCT CGCTCACTGA CTCGCTGCGC TCGGTCGTTC
      961 GGCTGCGGCG AGCGGTATCA GCTCACTCAA AGGCGGTAAT ACGGTTATCC ACAGAATCAG
     1021 GGGATAACGC AGGAAAGAAC ATGTGAGCAA AAGGCCAGCA AAAGGCCAGG AACCGTAAAA
     1081 AGGCCGCGTT GCTGGCGTTT TTCCATAGGC TCCGCCCCCC TGACGAGCAT CACAAAAATC
     1141 GACGCTCAAG TCAGAGGTGG CGAAACCCGA CAGGACTATA AAGATACCAG GCGTTTCCCC
     1201 CTGGAAGCTC CCTCGTGCGC TCTCCTGTTC CGACCCTGCC GCTTACCGGA TACCTGTCCG
     1261 CCTTTCTCCC TTCGGGAAGC GTGGCGCTTT CTCATAGCTC ACGCTGTAGG TATCTCAGTT
     1321 CGGTGTAGGT CGTTCGCTCC AAGCTGGGCT GTGTGCACGA ACCCCCCGTT CAGCCCGACC
     1381 GCTGCGCCTT ATCCGGTAAC TATCGTCTTG AGTCCAACCC GGTAAGACAC GACTTATCGC
     1441 CACTGGCAGC AGCCACTGGT AACAGGATTA GCAGAGCGAG GTATGTAGGC GGTGCTACAG
     1501 AGTTCTTGAA GTGGTGGCCT AACTACGGCT ACACTAGAAG GACAGTATTT GGTATCTGCG
     1561 CTCTGCTGAA GCCAGTTACC TTCGGAAAAA GAGTTGGTAG CTCTTGATCC GGCAAACAAA
     1621 CCACCGCTGG TAGCGGTGGT TTTTTTGTTT GCAAGCAGCA GATTACGCGC AGAAAAAAAG
     1681 GATCTCAAGA AGATCCTTTG ATCTTTTCTA CGGGGTCTGA CGCTCAGTGG AACGAAAACT
     1741 CACGTTAAGG GATTTTGGTC ATGAGATTAT CAAAAAGGAT CTTCACCTAG ATCCTTTTAA
     1801 ATTAAAAATG AAGTTTTAAA TCAATCTAAA GTATATATGA GTAAACTTGG TCTGACAGTT
     1861 ACCAATGCTT AATCAGTGAG GCACCTATCT CAGCGATCTG TCTATTTCGT TCATCCATAG
     1921 TTGCCTGACT CCCCGTCGTG TAGATAACTA CGATACGGGA GGGCTTACCA TCTGGCCCCA
     1981 GTGCTGCAAT GATACCGCGA GACCCACGCT CACCGGCTCC AGATTTATCA GCAATAAACC
     2041 AGCCAGCCGG AAGGGCCGAG CGCAGAAGTG GTCCTGCAAC TTTATCCGCC TCCATCCAGT
     2101 CTATTAATTG TTGCCGGGAA GCTAGAGTAA GTAGTTCGCC AGTTAATAGT TTGCGCAACG
     2161 TTGTTGCCAT TGCTACAGGC ATCGTGGTGT CACGCTCGTC GTTTGGTATG GCTTCATTCA
     2221 GCTCCGGTTC CCAACGATCA AGGCGAGTTA CATGATCCCC CATGTTGTGC AAAAAAGCGG
     2281 TTAGCTCCTT CGGTCCTCCG ATCGTTGTCA GAAGTAAGTT GGCCGCAGTG TTATCACTCA
     2341 TGGTTATGGC AGCACTGCAT AATTCTCTTA CTGTCATGCC ATCCGTAAGA TGCTTTTCTG
     2401 TGACTGGTGA GTACTCAACC AAGTCATTCT GAGAATAGTG TATGCGGCGA CCGAGTTGCT
     2461 CTTGCCCGGC GTCAATACGG GATAATACCG CGCCACATAG CAGAACTTTA AAAGTGCTCA
     2521 TCATTGGAAA ACGTTCTTCG GGGCGAAAAC TCTCAAGGAT CTTACCGCTG TTGAGATCCA
     2581 GTTCGATGTA ACCCACTCGT GCACCCAACT GATCTTCAGC ATCTTTTACT TTCACCAGCG
     2641 TTTCTGGGTG AGCAAAAACA GGAAGGCAAA ATGCCGCAAA AAAGGGAATA AGGGCGACAC
     2701 GGAAATGTTG AATACTCATA CTCTTCCTTT TTCAATATTA TTGAAGCATT TATCAGGGTT
     2761 ATTGTCTCAT GAGCGGATAC ATATTTGAAT GTATTTAGAA AAATAAACAA ATAGGGGTTC
     2821 CGCGCACATT TCCCCGAAAA GTGCCACCTA AATTGTAAGC GTTAATATTT TGTTAAAATT
     2881 CGCGTTAAAT TTTTGTTAAA TCAGCTCATT TTTTAACCAA TAGGCCGAAA TCGGCAAAAT
     2941 CCCTTATAAA TCAAAAGAAT AGACCGAGAT AGGGTNNNNN NNNNNNNNNN NNNNNNNNNN
     3001 NNNNNNNNNN NNAAAGAACG TGGACTCCAA CGTCAAAGGN NNNNNNNNNN NNNNNNNNNN
     3061 NNNNNNNNNN NNNNNNNNNN NNNNNNNNTN NNNNNNNNNN NNNNNNNNNN NNNNNNNNNN
     3121 NNNNNNNNNN NNNNNNNNNN NNNNNNNNNN NNNNNNNNNN NNNNNNNNNN NNNNNNNNNN
     3181 GNNNNNNNNN NNNNNNNNNN NNNNNNNNNN NNNNNNNNNN NNNNNNNNNN NNNNNNNNNN
     3241 NNNNNNNNNN NNNNNNNNNN NNNNNNNNNN NNNNNNNNNN NNNNNNNNNN NNNNNNNNNN
     3301 NNNNNCCCAT TCGCCATTCA GGCTGCGCAA CTGTTGGGAA GGGCGATCGG TGCGGGCCTC
     3361 TTCGCTATTA CGCCAGCTGG CGAAAGGGGG ATGTGCTGCA AGGCGATTAA GTTGGGTAAC
     3421 GCCAGGGTTT TCCCAGTCAC GACGTTGTAA AACGACGGCC AGTGAGCGCG CGTAATACGA
     3481 CTCACTATAG GGCGAATTGG GTACCTCCAC CGCGGTGTCA CTGTAGCCTG CCAGAACACT
     3541 TGTCAACCGA CTGTGTCCAC ATTTTTATGC GCACTGACTG GCATGAATGG CCAGAGGCAG
     3601 GCATCAGCAA GTCACGTAGG CCAACGCGTG CGCAGAAACG CTCAAGGCTC GATTGTGGGT
     3661 GGGGGTTGGT AGCATTTTAT CGACCTAAAC AAGGTTTACA CTTAGGTGGT GCGGTTTTCC
     3721 TGATCTGGAC GGATTCAGCG GTCGCAGATT ATCGATCTGC AAATGGTGTA CACTTAGGTG
     3781 TCGCGGCTTA TTTAGTTAAG GGAGCTTCGT GGTCGGAGCC TAACAAGTCA ACAGAGACGT
     3841 ATCGCCAATC GTTCGCGGTG AAGAGTCGAA ACTGACAGCA CATCGTAGGG AAACTGAGAG
     3901 GGTGCTCCTT TCTCTCCGTC GTTTGCGCTG CACCATCCTG CAAGTGCATA GAAGGAAAGT
     3961 TGTCTGCTGT CGTGGGCAGA CAGCAACAGT CCAGCACTCT AGCGGCATAC AGAACGATAA
     4021 CGCATTCACG AGTGGATACA CGCACATCTG CGTCACCCGC AACTCGCTTT CGTTCTGATT
     4081 GACAAAAAGA AAACAAGGCG AGGTGAGACT GTGTGAAATG CCACATGAAG AGTCATCCCT
     4141 TTTCTTCGAT AAAGGACACA GGGGTCTCTG GCACCCCCTC GTCAGCTCTC TCCGACCCGA
     4201 GGCACTCTCC CTGATCCCTC CGAAAAGAGA GGAAAACGAG AGACGGGCAG CTTCTGTAGG
     4261 GCTATGCAGG GTTTANNNNN NNNNNNNNNN NNNNNNNNNN NNNNNNNNNN NNNNNNNNNN
     4321 NNNNNNNNNN NNNNNNNNNN NNNNNNNNNN NNNNNNNNNN NNNNNNNNNN NNNNNNNNNN
     4381 NNNNNNNNNN NNNNNNNNNN NNNNNNNNNN NNNNNNNNNN NNNNNNNNNN NNNNNNNNNN
     4441 NNNNNNNNNN NNNNNNNNNN NNNNNNNNNN NNNNNNNNNN NNNNNNNNNN NNNNNNNNNN
     4501 NNNNNNNNNN NNNNNNNNNN NNNNNNNNNN NNNNNNNNNN NNNNNNNNNN NNNNNNNNNN
     4561 NNNNNNNNNN NNNNNNNNNN NNNNNNNNNN NNNNNNNNNN NNNNNNNNNN NNNNNNNNNN
     4621 NNNNNNNNNN NNNNNNNNNN NNNNNNNNNN NNNNNNNNNN NNNNNNNNNN NNNNNNNNNN
     4681 NNNNNNNNNN NNNNNNNNNN NNNNNNNNNN NNNNNNNNNN NNNNNNNNNN NNNNNNNNNN
     4741 NNNNNNNNNN NNNNNNNNNN NNNNNNNNNN NNNNNNNNNN NNNNNNNNNN NNNNNNNNNN
     4801 NNNNNNNNNN NNNNNNNNNN NNNNNNNNNN NNNNNNNNNN NNNNNNNNNN NNNNNNNNNN
     4861 NNNNNNNNNN NNNNNNNNNN NNNNNNNNNN NNNNNNNNNN NNNNNNNNNN NNNNNNNNNN
     4921 NNNNNNNNNN NNNNNNNNNN NNNNNNNNNN NNNNNNNNNN NNNNNTTTGC TGGATCTGAC
     4981 AACGCCCCGT AGAGCAGAAA CGCACTACTA AAGCGAAACT TCACCCGTCC CTGCTGCACT
     5041 CAGAGCAGTG CTCCGCACTG CCGTGTGGTA AAATGAAAAG GTTCTACGAG ACACGCGTCT
     5101 CCGGATCGAC AAGCGAAGTA TCTGCACACC TGGTCTCGAT GTCGAACAAA GCACGGAGGA
     5161 GAGACGGAAA GTGCTTACAT CGAACACGGT TATCAAACCC GAGAAAAAGA AACGAACAGA
     5221 AGAAAAAGGA AACCTCCGCA TACTTTTAAA GAATGAAGTT CCCCGATTTT CCCAAAAATG
     5281 GCGTCATTTT CGCGCACGGC AGTCAGATAA CAGGTGTAGC GGCTGCCCAC CAACAGAGAC
     5341 GGCGCGGCCG ACAGGACGCT ACTGGGACTG CGAACAGCAG CAAGATCGGA TCTTCCGCGG
     5401 GCGGGTTTGA ATGCAAGGTT TCGTGCTGAT CAACTCGAGG TCGACGGTAT CGATAAGCTT
     5461 TTACATCCGT TGCCTTTTCC ACGGTCCGTG ATTTCATGTG CGTGCAGCTT CAAAGACTGG
     5521 TCGTTGCGAC TAATAAGACT GCAGTGACAG GTCGAATGGT GGGCACCTTG CTGATGACTA
     5581 TCTACTGCAA AGTCTGAGAC AACGAACGAA ACTTCCCACA CGAGGCATTT GAAACTGACG
     5641 GTGTCTAGGT AATATGCACT GCAAGACACG GTACTGGGGC CTCGCTGAAT TAGGGGCCGA
     5701 TCTCGTTGCC CTATCAGTGC TCACAGTGCC GCAACGTAAC ACCAGGGCAG GTTCTTGACA
     5761 GTGGCAACAA TGTGCGACGG GCGTGTGAAC GTTTCGTAGT CATAGCGCTA GCACGTACCT
     5821 AGCCACATGG TCGTGAGGAG CTTTACCATG CGTCTAGAAG GTGGATGCGG GACACGCCTT
     5881 CCTGGCCTTT GGCTCCCGAG ACGCGTGTTC TAACCACAAA CCTTGAGACG CGTGTTCCAA
     5941 CCACGCACCC TGACACGCGT GTTCCAACCA CGCACCCTGA GACGCGTGTT CTAACCACGC
     6001 ACCCTGAGAC GCGTGTTCTA ACCACGCACC CTGAGACGCG TGTTCTGCCG CACAATGTGC
     6061 ACCTGTAGGA AGCTGTAGTC ACTGCTGATT CTCACTGTTC TCGGCAAGGG CCGACGACCG
     6121 GAGTACAGTT TTTGTGGGCA GAGCCGTTGT GCAGCTTTCC GTTCTTCTCG GTTGTGTCAC
     6181 ATGTGTCATT GTCGTGTAAA CACACGGTTG TATGTCGGTT TCGCTGCACC ACTTCATTAT
     6241 TTCTTCTGGT TTTTTGACGA GTATGCATCT AGACAAAATG GACAAGAAGT ACAGCATCGG
     6301 CCTGGACATC GGCACCAACT CTGTGGGCTG GGCCGTGATC ACCGACGAGT ACAAGGTGCC
     6361 CAGCAAGAAA TTCAAGGTGC TGGGCAACAC CGACCGGCAC AGCATCAAGA AGAACCTGAT
     6421 CGGCGCCCTG CTGTTCGACA GCGGAGAAAC AGCCGAGGCC ACCCGGCTGA AGAGAACCGC
     6481 CAGAAGAAGA TACACCAGAC GGAAGAACCG GATCTGCTAT CTGCAAGAGA TCTTCAGCAA
     6541 CGAGATGGCC AAGGTGGACG ACAGCTTCTT CCACAGACTG GAAGAGTCCT TCCTGGTGGA
     6601 AGAGGATAAG AAGCACGAGC GGCACCCCAT CTTCGGCAAC ATCGTGGACG AGGTGGCCTA
     6661 CCACGAGAAG TACCCCACCA TCTACCACCT GAGAAAGAAA CTGGTGGACA GCACCGACAA
     6721 GGCCGACCTG CGGCTGATCT ATCTGGCCCT GGCCCACATG ATCAAGTTCC GGGGCCACTT
     6781 CCTGATCGAG GGCGACCTGA ACCCCGACAA CAGCGACGTG GACAAGCTGT TCATCCAGCT
     6841 GGTGCAGACC TACAACCAGC TGTTCGAGGA AAACCCCATC AACGCCAGCG GCGTGGACGC
     6901 CAAGGCCATC CTGTCTGCCA GACTGAGCAA GAGCAGACGG CTGGAAAATC TGATCGCCCA
     6961 GCTGCCCGGC GAGAAGAAGA ATGGCCTGTT CGGCAACCTG ATTGCCCTGA GCCTGGGCCT
     7021 GACCCCCAAC TTCAAGAGCA ACTTCGACCT GGCCGAGGAT GCCAAACTGC AGCTGAGCAA
     7081 GGACACCTAC GACGACGACC TGGACAACCT GCTGGCCCAG ATCGGCGACC AGTACGCCGA
     7141 CCTGTTTCTG GCCGCCAAGA ACCTGTCCGA CGCCATCCTG CTGAGCGACA TCCTGAGAGT
     7201 GAACACCGAG ATCACCAAGG CCCCCCTGAG CGCCTCTATG ATCAAGAGAT ACGACGAGCA
     7261 CCACCAGGAC CTGACCCTGC TGAAAGCTCT CGTGCGGCAG CAGCTGCCTG AGAAGTACAA
     7321 AGAGATTTTC TTCGACCAGA GCAAGAACGG CTACGCCGGC TACATCGATG GCGGAGCCAG
     7381 CCAGGAAGAG TTCTACAAGT TCATCAAGCC CATCCTGGAA AAGATGGACG GCACCGAGGA
     7441 ACTGCTCGTG AAGCTGAACA GAGAGGACCT GCTGCGGAAG CAGCGGACCT TCGACAACGG
     7501 CAGCATCCCC CACCAGATCC ACCTGGGAGA GCTGCACGCC ATTCTGCGGC GGCAGGAAGA
     7561 TTTTTACCCA TTCCTGAAGG ACAACCGGGA AAAGATCGAG AAGATCCTGA CCTTCCGCAT
     7621 CCCCTACTAC GTGGGCCCTC TGGCCAGGGG AAACAGCAGA TTCGCCTGGA TGACCAGAAA
     7681 GAGCGAGGAA ACCATCACCC CCTGGAACTT CGAGGAAGTG GTGGACAAGG GCGCCAGCGC
     7741 CCAGAGCTTC ATCGAGCGGA TGACCAACTT CGATAAGAAC CTGCCCAACG AGAAGGTGCT
     7801 GCCCAAGCAC AGCCTGCTGT ACGAGTACTT CACCGTGTAC AACGAGCTGA CCAAAGTGAA
     7861 ATACGTGACC GAGGGAATGA GAAAGCCCGC CTTCCTGAGC GGCGAGCAGA AAAAAGCCAT
     7921 CGTGGACCTG CTGTTCAAGA CCAACCGGAA AGTGACCGTG AAGCAGCTGA AAGAGGACTA
     7981 CTTCAAGAAA ATCGAGTGCT TCGACTCCGT GGAAATCTCC GGCGTGGAAG ATCGGTTCAA
     8041 CGCCTCCCTG GGCACATACC ACGATCTGCT GAAAATTATC AAGGACAAGG ACTTCCTGGA
     8101 CAATGAGGAA AACGAGGACA TTCTGGAAGA TATCGTGCTG ACCCTGACAC TGTTTGAGGA
     8161 CAGAGAGATG ATCGAGGAAC GGCTGAAAAC CTATGCCCAC CTGTTCGACG ACAAAGTGAT
     8221 GAAGCAGCTG AAGCGGCGGA GATACACCGG CTGGGGCAGG CTGAGCCGGA AGCTGATCAA
     8281 CGGCATCCGG GACAAGCAGT CCGGCAAGAC AATCCTGGAT TTCCTGAAGT CCGACGGCTT
     8341 CGCCAACAGA AACTTCATGC AGCTGATCCA CGACGACAGC CTGACCTTTA AAGAGGACAT
     8401 CCAGAAAGCC CAGGTGTCCG GCCAGGGCGA TAGCCTGCAC GAGCACATTG CCAATCTGGC
     8461 CGGCAGCCCC GCCATTAAGA AGGGCATCCT GCAGACAGTG AAGGTGGTGG ACGAGCTCGT
     8521 GAAAGTGATG GGCCGGCACA AGCCCGAGAA CATCGTGATC GAAATGGCCA GAGAGAACCA
     8581 GACCACCCAG AAGGGACAGA AGAACAGCCG CGAGAGAATG AAGCGGATCG AAGAGGGCAT
     8641 CAAAGAGCTG GGCAGCCAGA TCCTGAAAGA ACACCCCGTG GAAAACACCC AGCTGCAGAA
     8701 CGAGAAGCTG TACCTGTACT ACCTGCAGAA TGGGCGGGAT ATGTACGTGG ACCAGGAACT
     8761 GGACATCAAC CGGCTGTCCG ACTACGATGT GGACCATATC GTGCCTCAGA GCTTTCTGAA
     8821 GGACGACTCC ATCGATAACA AAGTGCTGAC TCGGAGCGAC AAGAACCGGG GCAAGAGCGA
     8881 CAACGTGCCC TCCGAAGAGG TCGTGAAGAA GATGAAGAAC TACTGGCGCC AGCTGCTGAA
     8941 TGCCAAGCTG ATTACCCAGA GGAAGTTCGA CAATCTGACC AAGGCCGAGA GAGGCGGCCT
     9001 GAGCGAACTG GATAAGGCCG GCTTCATCAA GAGACAGCTG GTGGAAACCC GGCAGATCAC
     9061 AAAGCACGTG GCACAGATCC TGGACTCCCG GATGAACACT AAGTACGACG AGAACGACAA
     9121 ACTGATCCGG GAAGTGAAAG TGATCACCCT GAAGTCCAAG CTGGTGTCCG ATTTCCGGAA
     9181 GGATTTCCAG TTTTACAAAG TGCGCGAGAT CAACAACTAC CACCACGCCC ACGACGCCTA
     9241 CCTGAACGCC GTCGTGGGAA CCGCCCTGAT CAAAAAGTAC CCTAAGCTGG AAAGCGAGTT
     9301 CGTGTACGGC GACTACAAGG TGTACGACGT GCGGAAGATG ATCGCCAAGA GCGAGCAGGA
     9361 AATCGGCAAG GCTACCGCCA AGTACTTCTT CTACAGCAAC ATCATGAACT TTTTCAAGAC
     9421 CGAGATTACC CTGGCCAACG GCGAGATCCG GAAGCGGCCT CTGATCGAGA CAAACGGCGA
     9481 AACAGGCGAG ATCGTGTGGG ATAAGGGCCG GGACTTTGCC ACCGTGCGGA AAGTGCTGTC
     9541 TATGCCCCAA GTGAATATCG TGAAAAAGAC CGAGGTGCAG ACAGGCGGCT TCAGCAAAGA
     9601 GTCTATCCTG CCCAAGAGGA ACAGCGACAA GCTGATCGCC AGAAAGAAGG ACTGGGACCC
     9661 TAAGAAGTAC GGCGGCTTCG ACAGCCCCAC CGTGGCCTAT TCTGTGCTGG TGGTGGCCAA
     9721 AGTGGAAAAG GGCAAGTCCA AGAAACTGAA GAGTGTGAAA GAGCTGCTGG GGATCACCAT
     9781 CATGGAAAGA AGCAGCTTCG AGAAGAATCC CATCGACTTT CTGGAAGCCA AGGGCTACAA
     9841 AGAAGTGAAA AAGGACCTGA TCATCAAGCT GCCTAAGTAC TCCCTGTTCG AGCTGGAAAA
     9901 CGGCCGGAAG AGAATGCTGG CCTCTGCCGG CGAACTGCAG AAGGGAAACG AACTGGCCCT
     9961 GCCCTCCAAA TATGTGAACT TCCTGTACCT GGCCAGCCAC TATGAGAAGC TGAAGGGCTC
    10021 CCCCGAGGAT AATGAGCAGA AACAGCTGTT TGTGGAACAG CACAAACACT ACCTGGACGA
    10081 GATCATCGAG CAGATCAGCG AGTTCTCCAA GAGAGTGATC CTGGCCGACG CTAATCTGGA
    10141 CAAGGTGCTG AGCGCCTACA ACAAGCACAG AGACAAGCCT ATCAGAGAGC AGGCCGAGAA
    10201 TATCATCCAC CTGTTTACCC TGACCAATCT GGGAGCCCCT GCCGCCTTCA AGTACTTTGA
    10261 CACCACCATC GACCGGAAGA GGTACACCAG CACCAAAGAG GTGCTGGACG CCACCCTGAT
    10321 CCACCAGAGC ATCACCGGCC TGTACGAGAC ACGGATCGAC CTGTCTCAGC TGGGAGGCGA
    10381 CGCCTATCCC TATGACGTGC CCGATTATGC CAGCCTGGGC AGCGGCTCCC CCAAGAAAAA
    10441 ACGCAAGGTG GAAGATCCTA AGAAAAAGCG GAAAGTGGAC GGCATTGGTA GTGGGAGCAA
    10501 CGGCAGCAGC GGATCCGTGA GCAAGGGCGA GGAGCTGTTC ACCGGGGTGG TGCCCATCCT
    10561 GGTCGAGCTG GACGGCGACG TAAACGGCCA CAAGTTCAGC GTGCGCGGCG AGGGCGAGGG
    10621 CGATGCCACC AACGGCAAGC TGACCCTGAA GTTCATCTGC ACCACCGGCA AGCTGCCCGT
    10681 GCCCTGGCCC ACCCTCGTGA CCACCCTGAC CTACGGCGTG CAGTGCTTCA GCCGCTACCC
    10741 CGACCACATG AAGCAGCACG ACTTCTTCAA GTCCGCCATG CCCGAAGGCT ACGTCCAGGA
    10801 GCGCACCATC TCCTTCAAGG ACGACGGCAC CTACAAGACC CGCGCCGAGG TGAAGTTCGA
    10861 GGGCGACACC CTGGTGAACC GCATCGAGCT GAAGGGCATC GACTTCAAGG AGGACGGCAA
    10921 CATCCTGGGG CACAAGCTGG AGTACAACTT CAACAGCCAC AACGTCTATA TCACGGCCGA
    10981 CAAGCAGAAG AACGGCATCA AGGCGAACTT CAAGATCCGC CACAACGTCG AGGACGGCAG
    11041 CGTGCAGCTC GCCGACCACT ACCAGCAGAA CACCCCCATC GGCGACGGCC CCGTGCTGCT
    11101 GCCCGACAAC CACTACCTGA GCACCCAGTC CAAGCTGAGC AAAGACCCCA ACGAGAAGCG
    11161 CGATCACATG GTCCTGCTGG AGTTCGTGAC CGCCGCCGGG ATCACTCTCG GCATGGACGA
    11221 GCTGTACAAG TAGTTAATTA ATCACCGTTG TGCTCACTTC TCAAATCGAC AAAGGAAACA
    11281 CACTTCGTGC AGCATGTGCC CCATTATAAA GAAACTGAGT TGTTCCGCTG TGGCTTGCAG
    11341 GTGTCACATC CACAAAAACC GGCCGACTCT AAATAGGAGT GTTTCGCAGC AAGCAGCGAA
    11401 AGTTTATGAC TGGGTCCGAA TCTCTGAACG GATGTGTGGC GGACCTGGCT GATGTTGATC
    11461 GCCGTCGACA CACGCGCCAC ATGGGTCAAT ACACAAGACA GCTATCAGTT GTTTTAGTCG
    11521 AACCGGTTAA CACAATTCTT GCCCCCCCGA GGGGGATCGA TCCACTAGTT CTAGAGCGGC
    11581 CGCCACCGCG GTGGAGCT
//
