# Supplementary material for: A Toxoplasma gondii O-glycosyltransferase that modulates bradyzoite cyst wall rigidity is distinct from host homologues
Source: Nat Commun. 2024 May 6;15:3792. doi: 10.1038/s41467-024-48253-w (PMC11074326; doi:10.1038/s41467-024-48253-w)
Supplement: Supplementary file 6 — Supplementary Data 3 [file 41467_2024_48253_MOESM6_ESM.zip › Supplementary_Dataset4/pCas9GFP-HXGPRT-sgT3-5.gb]

LOCUS       pCAS9-HXGPRT-sgRNA-UPRT 11597 bp                        01-FEB-2023
EMBL_ID     pCAS9-HXGPRT-sgRNA-UPRT 11597 bp                        01-FEB-2023
EMBL_ID     pCAS9-HXGPRT-sgRNA-UPRT 11597 bp                        01-FEB-2023
EMBL_ID     pCAS9-HXGPRT-sgRNA-UPRT 11600 bp                        31-JAN-2023
EMBL_ID     pCAS9-HXGPRT-sgRNA-UPRT 11600 bp                        28-NOV-2022
EMBL_ID     pCAS9-HXGPRT-sgRNA-UPRT 11600 bp                        12-SEP-2022
EMBL_ID     pCAS9-HXGPRT-sgRNA-UPRT 11606 bp                        07-SEP-2022
EMBL_ID     pCAS9-HXGPRT-sgRNA-UPRT 11606 bp                        12-FEB-2019
EMBL_ID     pCAS9-HXGPRT-sgRNA-UPRT 11606 bp                        14-JAN-2019
EMBL_ID     pCAS9-HXGPRT-sgRNA-UPRT 11606 bp                        14-FEB-2017
EMBL_ID     pCAS9-HXGPRT-sgRNA-UPRT 11578 bp                        14-FEB-2017
EMBL_ID     pCAS9-HXGPRT-sgRNA-UPRT 11598 bp                        14-FEB-2017
EMBL_ID     pCAS9-HXGPRT-sgRNA-UPRT 11598 bp                        03-AUG-2016
EMBL_ID     pCAS9-HXGPRT-sgRNA-UPRT 11598 bp                        08-AUG-2016
EMBL_ID     pCAS9-HXGPRT-sgRNA-UPRT 11598 bp                        14-FEB-2017
EMBL_ID     pCAS9-HXGPRT-sgRNA-UPRT 11606 bp                        14-FEB-2017
EMBL_ID     pCAS9-HXGPRT-sgRNA-UPRT 11606 bp                        19-FEB-2017
EMBL_ID     pCAS9-HXGPRT-sgRNA-UPRT 11606 bp                        14-JAN-2019
EMBL_ID     pCAS9-HXGPRT-sgRNA-UPRT 11606 bp                        02-MAR-2020
EMBL_ID     pCAS9-HXGPRT-sgRNA-UPRT 11606 bp                        12-SEP-2022
EMBL_ID     pCAS9-HXGPRT-sgRNA-UPRT 11600 bp                        14-SEP-2022
EMBL_ID     pCAS9-HXGPRT-sgRNA-UPRT 11600 bp                        30-JAN-2023
EMBL_ID     pCAS9-HXGPRT-sgRNA-UPRT 11599 bp                        01-FEB-2023
EMBL_ID     pCAS9-HXGPRT-sgRNA-UPRT 11597 bp                        01-FEB-2023
EMBL_ID     pCAS9-HXGPRT-sgRNA-UPRT 11597 bp                        01-FEB-2023
UNIMARK     pCAS9-HXGPRT-sgRNA-UPRT annotations
            pCAS9-HXGPRT-sgRNA-UPRT
FEATURES             Location/Qualifiers
     misc_feature    1..11597
                     /comment="Molecule is created with Unipro UGENE v1.16"
                     /ugene_name="source"
     primer          1..20
                     /mismatches=0
                     /ugene_name="primer\ in\ toolbox"
     misc_feature    complement(519..538)
                     /mismatches=0
                     /note="sgRNAr"
                     /ugene_name="primer_bind"
     misc_feature    539..558
                     /mismatches=0
                     /note="T3-5 tail1"
                     /ugene_name="gRNA"
     misc_feature    559..578
                     /mismatches=0
                     /note="BsaI-mutF"
                     /ugene_name="primer_bind"
     misc_feature    559..578
                     /mismatches=0
                     /note="gRNAf"
                     /ugene_name="primer_bind"
     misc_feature    559..633
                     /mismatches=0
                     /ugene_name="gRNA-scaffold"
     misc_feature    563..1992
                     /left_end_term="BsaI"
                     /right_end_term="BsaI"
                     /left_end_seq="GTTT"
                     /right_end_seq="ACCG"
                     /left_end_strand="direct"
                     /right_end_strand="rev-compl"
                     /left_end_type="sticky"
                     /right_end_type="sticky"
                     /fragment_source="pCAS9-HXGPRT-sgRNA-UPRT"
                     /ugene_name="Fragment\ 3"
     primer          complement(693..711)
                     /mismatches=0
                     /ugene_name="primer\ in\ toolbox"
     misc_feature    complement(1000..1020)
                     /mismatches=0
                     /note="sgRNAcolR"
                     /ugene_name="primer_bind"
     misc_feature    1997..4168
                     /left_end_term="BsaI"
                     /right_end_term="BsaI"
                     /left_end_seq="ACCG"
                     /right_end_seq="GGCA"
                     /left_end_strand="direct"
                     /right_end_strand="rev-compl"
                     /left_end_type="sticky"
                     /right_end_type="sticky"
                     /fragment_source="pCAS9-HXGPRT-sgRNA-UPRT"
                     /ugene_name="Fragment\ 2"
     primer          3446..3462
                     /mismatches=0
                     /label="M13F(-20)"
                     /ugene_name="primer\ in\ toolbox"
     misc_feature    3496..3524
                     /mismatches=0
                     /ugene_name="primer_for_cloning"
     primer          3499..3519
                     /mismatches=0
                     /ugene_name="primer\ in\ toolbox"
     misc_feature    complement(3505..5432)
                     /ugene_name="HXGPRT"
     primer          3514..3533
                     /mismatches=0
                     /ugene_name="primer\ in\ toolbox"
     primer_bind     complement(3730..3749)
                     /mismatches=0
                     /label="HXGPRT-colonyF"
     misc_feature    complement(3984..4003)
                     /mismatches=0
                     /note="KU3exF-87"
                     /ugene_name="primer_bind"
     misc_feature    4173..5137
                     /left_end_term="BsaI"
                     /right_end_term="BsaI"
                     /left_end_seq="GGCA"
                     /right_end_seq="ATGT"
                     /left_end_strand="direct"
                     /right_end_strand="rev-compl"
                     /left_end_type="sticky"
                     /right_end_type="sticky"
                     /fragment_source="pCAS9-HXGPRT-sgRNA-UPRT"
                     /ugene_name="Fragment\ 4"
     misc_feature    4221..4242
                     /mismatches=0
                     /note="HXGPRTdtctR"
                     /ugene_name="primer_bind"
     primer          complement(4380..4399)
                     /mismatches=0
                     /label="HX_F"
                     /ugene_name="primer_bind"
     misc_feature    4560..4581
                     /mismatches=0
                     /note="HXGPRTdtctR2"
                     /ugene_name="primer_bind"
     misc_feature    complement(4815..4834)
                     /mismatches=0
                     /note="HX-detectR"
                     /ugene_name="primer_bind"
     primer_bind     4819..4839
                     /mismatches=0
                     /label="5exR"
     misc_feature    complement(4938..4957)
                     /mismatches=0
                     /note="HXGPRTdtctF"
                     /ugene_name="primer_bind"
     misc_feature    join(5142..11597,1..534)
                     /left_end_term="BsaI"
                     /right_end_term="BsaI"
                     /left_end_seq="ATGT"
                     /right_end_seq="AGTT"
                     /left_end_strand="direct"
                     /right_end_strand="rev-compl"
                     /left_end_type="sticky"
                     /right_end_type="sticky"
                     /fragment_source="pCAS9-HXGPRT-sgRNA-UPRT"
                     /ugene_name="Fragment\ 1"
     misc_feature    5197..5219
                     /mismatches=0
                     /note="5ex2R"
                     /ugene_name="primer_bind"
     misc_feature    complement(5293..5314)
                     /mismatches=0
                     /note="HXGPRTdetectF2"
                     /ugene_name="primer_bind"
     misc_feature    5293..5312
                     /mismatches=0
                     /note="DHFRcolR-87"
                     /ugene_name="primer_bind"
     primer_bind     5366..5385
                     /mismatches=0
                     /label="HXGPRT-colonyR"
     misc_feature    complement(5403..5427)
                     /mismatches=0
                     /note="dhfr-lox66F"
                     /ugene_name="primer_bind"
     misc_feature    complement(5408..5441)
                     /mismatches=0
                     /ugene_name="primer_for_cloning"
     primer          5434..5457
                     /mismatches=0
                     /ugene_name="primer\ in\ toolbox"
     misc_feature    5466..6273
                     /mismatches=0
                     /ugene_name="SAG1-pro"
     misc_feature    7375..7396
                     /mismatches=0
                     /note="Cas9detectF"
                     /ugene_name="primer_bind"
     misc_feature    complement(8130..8151)
                     /mismatches=0
                     /note="Cas9detectR"
                     /ugene_name="primer_bind"
     primer          complement(10495..10512)
                     /mismatches=0
                     /ugene_name="primer\ in\ toolbox"
     primer          complement(10977..10996)
                     /mismatches=0
                     /ugene_name="primer\ in\ toolbox"
     primer          11240..11261
                     /mismatches=0
                     /ugene_name="primer\ in\ toolbox"
     primer          complement(11560..11579)
                     /mismatches=0
                     /ugene_name="primer\ in\ toolbox"
ORIGIN
        1 CAAGTAAGCA GAAGCACGCT GTATTTCCGG GAGGGTGCGA TGAGACAAAG TGCGCGAGTT
       61 GAAATCGTCG TGGGGACGAT TTCACCGCGG CCACATGTTG GAGACACTGA GGGCACACGG
      121 GAAACGCGAA AGATTTCAAA TTAACGTACC CAAACGCGAA AGCTTGCGCA GCATACACTC
      181 GAAGCGAACA TCCCGAACCA TCGAGAGGCG GAGAGCGATA AGTCTTTCAC GCTGCGAAGT
      241 GTTGCGACGG CTGCGCCGCT GCACTGTGAA TTGGGCGCCA ATATTGCATC CTAGGCCTGA
      301 CGCGCCTCCT GCAGAACGCG AGACACTGGG ATATGTAGAG CCAAGGGGGA AACCTTCGAA
      361 CTCTCGAATG TCTTCTCTGA CAAGAATCAT ATTTCCATCA GTTCTGTCAG ATTTTCAAAT
      421 GGCGACCTGC AGAGGCCTGC TTCCTCCCTG TGCGCTCTTC GAAGGGGCTT TCTGTCGCGC
      481 AGGGTCACCT CGTCCCCGAA GGGGGTGTTT GCCTTCTGGT AAATGGGGAT GTCAAGTTGA
      541 ATGTATCGGG TGGATTGTGT TTTAGAGCTA GAAATAGCAA GTTAAAATAA GGCTAGTCCG
      601 TTATCAACTT GAAAAGTGGC ACCGAGTCGG TGCTTTTTTG AGCTCCAGCT TTTGTTCCCT
      661 TTAGTGAGGG TTAATTTCGA GCTTGGCGTA ATCATGGTCA TAGCTGTTTC CTGTGTGAAA
      721 TTGTTATCCG CTCACAATTC CACACAACAT ACGAGCCGGA AGCATAAAGT GTAAAGCCTG
      781 GGGTGCCTAA TGAGTGAGCT AACTCACATT AATTGCGTTG CGCTCACTGC CCGCTTTCCA
      841 GTCGGGAAAC CTGTCGTGCC AGCTGCATTA ATGAATCGGC CAACGCGCGG GGAGAGGCGG
      901 TTTGCGTATT GGGCGCTCTT CCGCTTCCTC GCTCACTGAC TCGCTGCGCT CGGTCGTTCG
      961 GCTGCGGCGA GCGGTATCAG CTCACTCAAA GGCGGTAATA CGGTTATCCA CAGAATCAGG
     1021 GGATAACGCA GGAAAGAACA TGTGAGCAAA AGGCCAGCAA AAGGCCAGGA ACCGTAAAAA
     1081 GGCCGCGTTG CTGGCGTTTT TCCATAGGCT CCGCCCCCCT GACGAGCATC ACAAAAATCG
     1141 ACGCTCAAGT CAGAGGTGGC GAAACCCGAC AGGACTATAA AGATACCAGG CGTTTCCCCC
     1201 TGGAAGCTCC CTCGTGCGCT CTCCTGTTCC GACCCTGCCG CTTACCGGAT ACCTGTCCGC
     1261 CTTTCTCCCT TCGGGAAGCG TGGCGCTTTC TCATAGCTCA CGCTGTAGGT ATCTCAGTTC
     1321 GGTGTAGGTC GTTCGCTCCA AGCTGGGCTG TGTGCACGAA CCCCCCGTTC AGCCCGACCG
     1381 CTGCGCCTTA TCCGGTAACT ATCGTCTTGA GTCCAACCCG GTAAGACACG ACTTATCGCC
     1441 ACTGGCAGCA GCCACTGGTA ACAGGATTAG CAGAGCGAGG TATGTAGGCG GTGCTACAGA
     1501 GTTCTTGAAG TGGTGGCCTA ACTACGGCTA CACTAGAAGG ACAGTATTTG GTATCTGCGC
     1561 TCTGCTGAAG CCAGTTACCT TCGGAAAAAG AGTTGGTAGC TCTTGATCCG GCAAACAAAC
     1621 CACCGCTGGT AGCGGTGGTT TTTTTGTTTG CAAGCAGCAG ATTACGCGCA GAAAAAAAGG
     1681 ATCTCAAGAA GATCCTTTGA TCTTTTCTAC GGGGTCTGAC GCTCAGTGGA ACGAAAACTC
     1741 ACGTTAAGGG ATTTTGGTCA TGAGATTATC AAAAAGGATC TTCACCTAGA TCCTTTTAAA
     1801 TTAAAAATGA AGTTTTAAAT CAATCTAAAG TATATATGAG TAAACTTGGT CTGACAGTTA
     1861 CCAATGCTTA ATCAGTGAGG CACCTATCTC AGCGATCTGT CTATTTCGTT CATCCATAGT
     1921 TGCCTGACTC CCCGTCGTGT AGATAACTAC GATACGGGAG GGCTTACCAT CTGGCCCCAG
     1981 TGCTGCAATG ATACCGCGAG ACCCACGCTC ACCGGCTCCA GATTTATCAG CAATAAACCA
     2041 GCCAGCCGGA AGGGCCGAGC GCAGAAGTGG TCCTGCAACT TTATCCGCCT CCATCCAGTC
     2101 TATTAATTGT TGCCGGGAAG CTAGAGTAAG TAGTTCGCCA GTTAATAGTT TGCGCAACGT
     2161 TGTTGCCATT GCTACAGGCA TCGTGGTGTC ACGCTCGTCG TTTGGTATGG CTTCATTCAG
     2221 CTCCGGTTCC CAACGATCAA GGCGAGTTAC ATGATCCCCC ATGTTGTGCA AAAAAGCGGT
     2281 TAGCTCCTTC GGTCCTCCGA TCGTTGTCAG AAGTAAGTTG GCCGCAGTGT TATCACTCAT
     2341 GGTTATGGCA GCACTGCATA ATTCTCTTAC TGTCATGCCA TCCGTAAGAT GCTTTTCTGT
     2401 GACTGGTGAG TACTCAACCA AGTCATTCTG AGAATAGTGT ATGCGGCGAC CGAGTTGCTC
     2461 TTGCCCGGCG TCAATACGGG ATAATACCGC GCCACATAGC AGAACTTTAA AAGTGCTCAT
     2521 CATTGGAAAA CGTTCTTCGG GGCGAAAACT CTCAAGGATC TTACCGCTGT TGAGATCCAG
     2581 TTCGATGTAA CCCACTCGTG CACCCAACTG ATCTTCAGCA TCTTTTACTT TCACCAGCGT
     2641 TTCTGGGTGA GCAAAAACAG GAAGGCAAAA TGCCGCAAAA AAGGGAATAA GGGCGACACG
     2701 GAAATGTTGA ATACTCATAC TCTTCCTTTT TCAATATTAT TGAAGCATTT ATCAGGGTTA
     2761 TTGTCTCATG AGCGGATACA TATTTGAATG TATTTAGAAA AATAAACAAA TAGGGGTTCC
     2821 GCGCACATTT CCCCGAAAAG TGCCACCTAA ATTGTAAGCG TTAATATTTT GTTAAAATTC
     2881 GCGTTAAATT TTTGTTAAAT CAGCTCATTT TTTAACCAAT AGGCCGAAAT CGGCAAAATC
     2941 CCTTATAAAT CAAAAGAATA GACCGAGATA GGGTNNNNNN NNNNNNNNNN NNNNNNNNNN
     3001 NNNNNNNNNN NAAAGAACGT GGACTCCAAC GTCAAAGGNN NNNNNNNNNN NNNNNNNNNN
     3061 NNNNNNNNNN NNNNNNNNNN NNNNNNNTNN NNNNNNNNNN NNNNNNNNNN NNNNNNNNNN
     3121 NNNNNNNNNN NNNNNNNNNN NNNNNNNNNN NNNNNNNNNN NNNNNNNNNN NNNNNNNNNG
     3181 NNNNNNNNNN NNNNNNNNNN NNNNNNNNNN NNNNNNNNNN NNNNNNNNNN NNNNNNNNNN
     3241 NNNNNNNNNN NNNNNNNNNN NNNNNNNNNN NNNNNNNNNN NNNNNNNNNN NNNNNNNNNN
     3301 NNNNCCCATT CGCCATTCAG GCTGCGCAAC TGTTGGGAAG GGCGATCGGT GCGGGCCTCT
     3361 TCGCTATTAC GCCAGCTGGC GAAAGGGGGA TGTGCTGCAA GGCGATTAAG TTGGGTAACG
     3421 CCAGGGTTTT CCCAGTCACG ACGTTGTAAA ACGACGGCCA GTGAGCGCGC GTAATACGAC
     3481 TCACTATAGG GCGAATTGGG TACCTCCACC GCGGTGTCAC TGTAGCCTGC CAGAACACTT
     3541 GTCAACCGAC TGTGTCCACA TTTTTATGCG CACTGACTGG CATGAATGGC CAGAGGCAGG
     3601 CATCAGCAAG TCACGTAGGC CAACGCGTGC GCAGAAACGC TCAAGGCTCG ATTGTGGGTG
     3661 GGGGTTGGTA GCATTTTATC GACCTAAACA AGGTTTACAC TTAGGTGGTG CGGTTTTCCT
     3721 GATCTGGACG GATTCAGCGG TCGCAGATTA TCGATCTGCA AATGGTGTAC ACTTAGGTGT
     3781 CGCGGCTTAT TTAGTTAAGG GAGCTTCGTG GTCGGAGCCT AACAAGTCAA CAGAGACGTA
     3841 TCGCCAATCG TTCGCGGTGA AGAGTCGAAA CTGACAGCAC ATCGTAGGGA AACTGAGAGG
     3901 GTGCTCCTTT CTCTCCGTCG TTTGCGCTGC ACCATCCTGC AAGTGCATAG AAGGAAAGTT
     3961 GTCTGCTGTC GTGGGCAGAC AGCAACAGTC CAGCACTCTA GCGGCATACA GAACGATAAC
     4021 GCATTCACGA GTGGATACAC GCACATCTGC GTCACCCGCA ACTCGCTTTC GTTCTGATTG
     4081 ACAAAAAGAA AACAAGGCGA GGTGAGACTG TGTGAAATGC CACATGAAGA GTCATCCCTT
     4141 TTCTTCGATA AAGGACACAG GGGTCTCTGG CACCCCCTCG TCAGCTCTCT CCGACCCGAG
     4201 GCACTCTCCC TGATCCCTCC GAAAAGAGAG GAAAACGAGA GACGGGCAGC TTCTGTAGGG
     4261 CTATGCAGGG TTTANNNNNN NNNNNNNNNN NNNNNNNNNN NNNNNNNNNN NNNNNNNNNN
     4321 NNNNNNNNNN NNNNNNNNNN NNNNNNNNNN NNNNNNNNNN NNNNNNNNNN NNNNNNNNNN
     4381 NNNNNNNNNN NNNNNNNNNN NNNNNNNNNN NNNNNNNNNN NNNNNNNNNN NNNNNNNNNN
     4441 NNNNNNNNNN NNNNNNNNNN NNNNNNNNNN NNNNNNNNNN NNNNNNNNNN NNNNNNNNNN
     4501 NNNNNNNNNN NNNNNNNNNN NNNNNNNNNN NNNNNNNNNN NNNNNNNNNN NNNNNNNNNN
     4561 NNNNNNNNNN NNNNNNNNNN NNNNNNNNNN NNNNNNNNNN NNNNNNNNNN NNNNNNNNNN
     4621 NNNNNNNNNN NNNNNNNNNN NNNNNNNNNN NNNNNNNNNN NNNNNNNNNN NNNNNNNNNN
     4681 NNNNNNNNNN NNNNNNNNNN NNNNNNNNNN NNNNNNNNNN NNNNNNNNNN NNNNNNNNNN
     4741 NNNNNNNNNN NNNNNNNNNN NNNNNNNNNN NNNNNNNNNN NNNNNNNNNN NNNNNNNNNN
     4801 NNNNNNNNNN NNNNNNNNNN NNNNNNNNNN NNNNNNNNNN NNNNNNNNNN NNNNNNNNNN
     4861 NNNNNNNNNN NNNNNNNNNN NNNNNNNNNN NNNNNNNNNN NNNNNNNNNN NNNNNNNNNN
     4921 NNNNNNNNNN NNNNNNNNNN NNNNNNNNNN NNNNNNNNNN NNNNTTTGCT GGATCTGACA
     4981 ACGCCCCGTA GAGCAGAAAC GCACTACTAA AGCGAAACTT CACCCGTCCC TGCTGCACTC
     5041 AGAGCAGTGC TCCGCACTGC CGTGTGGTAA AATGAAAAGG TTCTACGAGA CACGCGTCTC
     5101 CGGATCGACA AGCGAAGTAT CTGCACACCT GGTCTCGATG TCGAACAAAG CACGGAGGAG
     5161 AGACGGAAAG TGCTTACATC GAACACGGTT ATCAAACCCG AGAAAAAGAA ACGAACAGAA
     5221 GAAAAAGGAA ACCTCCGCAT ACTTTTAAAG AATGAAGTTC CCCGATTTTC CCAAAAATGG
     5281 CGTCATTTTC GCGCACGGCA GTCAGATAAC AGGTGTAGCG GCTGCCCACC AACAGAGACG
     5341 GCGCGGCCGA CAGGACGCTA CTGGGACTGC GAACAGCAGC AAGATCGGAT CTTCCGCGGG
     5401 CGGGTTTGAA TGCAAGGTTT CGTGCTGATC AACTCGAGGT CGACGGTATC GATAAGCTTT
     5461 TACATCCGTT GCCTTTTCCA CGGTCCGTGA TTTCATGTGC GTGCAGCTTC AAAGACTGGT
     5521 CGTTGCGACT AATAAGACTG CAGTGACAGG TCGAATGGTG GGCACCTTGC TGATGACTAT
     5581 CTACTGCAAA GTCTGAGACA ACGAACGAAA CTTCCCACAC GAGGCATTTG AAACTGACGG
     5641 TGTCTAGGTA ATATGCACTG CAAGACACGG TACTGGGGCC TCGCTGAATT AGGGGCCGAT
     5701 CTCGTTGCCC TATCAGTGCT CACAGTGCCG CAACGTAACA CCAGGGCAGG TTCTTGACAG
     5761 TGGCAACAAT GTGCGACGGG CGTGTGAACG TTTCGTAGTC ATAGCGCTAG CACGTACCTA
     5821 GCCACATGGT CGTGAGGAGC TTTACCATGC GTCTAGAAGG TGGATGCGGG ACACGCCTTC
     5881 CTGGCCTTTG GCTCCCGAGA CGCGTGTTCT AACCACAAAC CTTGAGACGC GTGTTCCAAC
     5941 CACGCACCCT GACACGCGTG TTCCAACCAC GCACCCTGAG ACGCGTGTTC TAACCACGCA
     6001 CCCTGAGACG CGTGTTCTAA CCACGCACCC TGAGACGCGT GTTCTGCCGC ACAATGTGCA
     6061 CCTGTAGGAA GCTGTAGTCA CTGCTGATTC TCACTGTTCT CGGCAAGGGC CGACGACCGG
     6121 AGTACAGTTT TTGTGGGCAG AGCCGTTGTG CAGCTTTCCG TTCTTCTCGG TTGTGTCACA
     6181 TGTGTCATTG TCGTGTAAAC ACACGGTTGT ATGTCGGTTT CGCTGCACCA CTTCATTATT
     6241 TCTTCTGGTT TTTTGACGAG TATGCATCTA GACAAAATGG ACAAGAAGTA CAGCATCGGC
     6301 CTGGACATCG GCACCAACTC TGTGGGCTGG GCCGTGATCA CCGACGAGTA CAAGGTGCCC
     6361 AGCAAGAAAT TCAAGGTGCT GGGCAACACC GACCGGCACA GCATCAAGAA GAACCTGATC
     6421 GGCGCCCTGC TGTTCGACAG CGGAGAAACA GCCGAGGCCA CCCGGCTGAA GAGAACCGCC
     6481 AGAAGAAGAT ACACCAGACG GAAGAACCGG ATCTGCTATC TGCAAGAGAT CTTCAGCAAC
     6541 GAGATGGCCA AGGTGGACGA CAGCTTCTTC CACAGACTGG AAGAGTCCTT CCTGGTGGAA
     6601 GAGGATAAGA AGCACGAGCG GCACCCCATC TTCGGCAACA TCGTGGACGA GGTGGCCTAC
     6661 CACGAGAAGT ACCCCACCAT CTACCACCTG AGAAAGAAAC TGGTGGACAG CACCGACAAG
     6721 GCCGACCTGC GGCTGATCTA TCTGGCCCTG GCCCACATGA TCAAGTTCCG GGGCCACTTC
     6781 CTGATCGAGG GCGACCTGAA CCCCGACAAC AGCGACGTGG ACAAGCTGTT CATCCAGCTG
     6841 GTGCAGACCT ACAACCAGCT GTTCGAGGAA AACCCCATCA ACGCCAGCGG CGTGGACGCC
     6901 AAGGCCATCC TGTCTGCCAG ACTGAGCAAG AGCAGACGGC TGGAAAATCT GATCGCCCAG
     6961 CTGCCCGGCG AGAAGAAGAA TGGCCTGTTC GGCAACCTGA TTGCCCTGAG CCTGGGCCTG
     7021 ACCCCCAACT TCAAGAGCAA CTTCGACCTG GCCGAGGATG CCAAACTGCA GCTGAGCAAG
     7081 GACACCTACG ACGACGACCT GGACAACCTG CTGGCCCAGA TCGGCGACCA GTACGCCGAC
     7141 CTGTTTCTGG CCGCCAAGAA CCTGTCCGAC GCCATCCTGC TGAGCGACAT CCTGAGAGTG
     7201 AACACCGAGA TCACCAAGGC CCCCCTGAGC GCCTCTATGA TCAAGAGATA CGACGAGCAC
     7261 CACCAGGACC TGACCCTGCT GAAAGCTCTC GTGCGGCAGC AGCTGCCTGA GAAGTACAAA
     7321 GAGATTTTCT TCGACCAGAG CAAGAACGGC TACGCCGGCT ACATCGATGG CGGAGCCAGC
     7381 CAGGAAGAGT TCTACAAGTT CATCAAGCCC ATCCTGGAAA AGATGGACGG CACCGAGGAA
     7441 CTGCTCGTGA AGCTGAACAG AGAGGACCTG CTGCGGAAGC AGCGGACCTT CGACAACGGC
     7501 AGCATCCCCC ACCAGATCCA CCTGGGAGAG CTGCACGCCA TTCTGCGGCG GCAGGAAGAT
     7561 TTTTACCCAT TCCTGAAGGA CAACCGGGAA AAGATCGAGA AGATCCTGAC CTTCCGCATC
     7621 CCCTACTACG TGGGCCCTCT GGCCAGGGGA AACAGCAGAT TCGCCTGGAT GACCAGAAAG
     7681 AGCGAGGAAA CCATCACCCC CTGGAACTTC GAGGAAGTGG TGGACAAGGG CGCCAGCGCC
     7741 CAGAGCTTCA TCGAGCGGAT GACCAACTTC GATAAGAACC TGCCCAACGA GAAGGTGCTG
     7801 CCCAAGCACA GCCTGCTGTA CGAGTACTTC ACCGTGTACA ACGAGCTGAC CAAAGTGAAA
     7861 TACGTGACCG AGGGAATGAG AAAGCCCGCC TTCCTGAGCG GCGAGCAGAA AAAAGCCATC
     7921 GTGGACCTGC TGTTCAAGAC CAACCGGAAA GTGACCGTGA AGCAGCTGAA AGAGGACTAC
     7981 TTCAAGAAAA TCGAGTGCTT CGACTCCGTG GAAATCTCCG GCGTGGAAGA TCGGTTCAAC
     8041 GCCTCCCTGG GCACATACCA CGATCTGCTG AAAATTATCA AGGACAAGGA CTTCCTGGAC
     8101 AATGAGGAAA ACGAGGACAT TCTGGAAGAT ATCGTGCTGA CCCTGACACT GTTTGAGGAC
     8161 AGAGAGATGA TCGAGGAACG GCTGAAAACC TATGCCCACC TGTTCGACGA CAAAGTGATG
     8221 AAGCAGCTGA AGCGGCGGAG ATACACCGGC TGGGGCAGGC TGAGCCGGAA GCTGATCAAC
     8281 GGCATCCGGG ACAAGCAGTC CGGCAAGACA ATCCTGGATT TCCTGAAGTC CGACGGCTTC
     8341 GCCAACAGAA ACTTCATGCA GCTGATCCAC GACGACAGCC TGACCTTTAA AGAGGACATC
     8401 CAGAAAGCCC AGGTGTCCGG CCAGGGCGAT AGCCTGCACG AGCACATTGC CAATCTGGCC
     8461 GGCAGCCCCG CCATTAAGAA GGGCATCCTG CAGACAGTGA AGGTGGTGGA CGAGCTCGTG
     8521 AAAGTGATGG GCCGGCACAA GCCCGAGAAC ATCGTGATCG AAATGGCCAG AGAGAACCAG
     8581 ACCACCCAGA AGGGACAGAA GAACAGCCGC GAGAGAATGA AGCGGATCGA AGAGGGCATC
     8641 AAAGAGCTGG GCAGCCAGAT CCTGAAAGAA CACCCCGTGG AAAACACCCA GCTGCAGAAC
     8701 GAGAAGCTGT ACCTGTACTA CCTGCAGAAT GGGCGGGATA TGTACGTGGA CCAGGAACTG
     8761 GACATCAACC GGCTGTCCGA CTACGATGTG GACCATATCG TGCCTCAGAG CTTTCTGAAG
     8821 GACGACTCCA TCGATAACAA AGTGCTGACT CGGAGCGACA AGAACCGGGG CAAGAGCGAC
     8881 AACGTGCCCT CCGAAGAGGT CGTGAAGAAG ATGAAGAACT ACTGGCGCCA GCTGCTGAAT
     8941 GCCAAGCTGA TTACCCAGAG GAAGTTCGAC AATCTGACCA AGGCCGAGAG AGGCGGCCTG
     9001 AGCGAACTGG ATAAGGCCGG CTTCATCAAG AGACAGCTGG TGGAAACCCG GCAGATCACA
     9061 AAGCACGTGG CACAGATCCT GGACTCCCGG ATGAACACTA AGTACGACGA GAACGACAAA
     9121 CTGATCCGGG AAGTGAAAGT GATCACCCTG AAGTCCAAGC TGGTGTCCGA TTTCCGGAAG
     9181 GATTTCCAGT TTTACAAAGT GCGCGAGATC AACAACTACC ACCACGCCCA CGACGCCTAC
     9241 CTGAACGCCG TCGTGGGAAC CGCCCTGATC AAAAAGTACC CTAAGCTGGA AAGCGAGTTC
     9301 GTGTACGGCG ACTACAAGGT GTACGACGTG CGGAAGATGA TCGCCAAGAG CGAGCAGGAA
     9361 ATCGGCAAGG CTACCGCCAA GTACTTCTTC TACAGCAACA TCATGAACTT TTTCAAGACC
     9421 GAGATTACCC TGGCCAACGG CGAGATCCGG AAGCGGCCTC TGATCGAGAC AAACGGCGAA
     9481 ACAGGCGAGA TCGTGTGGGA TAAGGGCCGG GACTTTGCCA CCGTGCGGAA AGTGCTGTCT
     9541 ATGCCCCAAG TGAATATCGT GAAAAAGACC GAGGTGCAGA CAGGCGGCTT CAGCAAAGAG
     9601 TCTATCCTGC CCAAGAGGAA CAGCGACAAG CTGATCGCCA GAAAGAAGGA CTGGGACCCT
     9661 AAGAAGTACG GCGGCTTCGA CAGCCCCACC GTGGCCTATT CTGTGCTGGT GGTGGCCAAA
     9721 GTGGAAAAGG GCAAGTCCAA GAAACTGAAG AGTGTGAAAG AGCTGCTGGG GATCACCATC
     9781 ATGGAAAGAA GCAGCTTCGA GAAGAATCCC ATCGACTTTC TGGAAGCCAA GGGCTACAAA
     9841 GAAGTGAAAA AGGACCTGAT CATCAAGCTG CCTAAGTACT CCCTGTTCGA GCTGGAAAAC
     9901 GGCCGGAAGA GAATGCTGGC CTCTGCCGGC GAACTGCAGA AGGGAAACGA ACTGGCCCTG
     9961 CCCTCCAAAT ATGTGAACTT CCTGTACCTG GCCAGCCACT ATGAGAAGCT GAAGGGCTCC
    10021 CCCGAGGATA ATGAGCAGAA ACAGCTGTTT GTGGAACAGC ACAAACACTA CCTGGACGAG
    10081 ATCATCGAGC AGATCAGCGA GTTCTCCAAG AGAGTGATCC TGGCCGACGC TAATCTGGAC
    10141 AAGGTGCTGA GCGCCTACAA CAAGCACAGA GACAAGCCTA TCAGAGAGCA GGCCGAGAAT
    10201 ATCATCCACC TGTTTACCCT GACCAATCTG GGAGCCCCTG CCGCCTTCAA GTACTTTGAC
    10261 ACCACCATCG ACCGGAAGAG GTACACCAGC ACCAAAGAGG TGCTGGACGC CACCCTGATC
    10321 CACCAGAGCA TCACCGGCCT GTACGAGACA CGGATCGACC TGTCTCAGCT GGGAGGCGAC
    10381 GCCTATCCCT ATGACGTGCC CGATTATGCC AGCCTGGGCA GCGGCTCCCC CAAGAAAAAA
    10441 CGCAAGGTGG AAGATCCTAA GAAAAAGCGG AAAGTGGACG GCATTGGTAG TGGGAGCAAC
    10501 GGCAGCAGCG GATCCGTGAG CAAGGGCGAG GAGCTGTTCA CCGGGGTGGT GCCCATCCTG
    10561 GTCGAGCTGG ACGGCGACGT AAACGGCCAC AAGTTCAGCG TGCGCGGCGA GGGCGAGGGC
    10621 GATGCCACCA ACGGCAAGCT GACCCTGAAG TTCATCTGCA CCACCGGCAA GCTGCCCGTG
    10681 CCCTGGCCCA CCCTCGTGAC CACCCTGACC TACGGCGTGC AGTGCTTCAG CCGCTACCCC
    10741 GACCACATGA AGCAGCACGA CTTCTTCAAG TCCGCCATGC CCGAAGGCTA CGTCCAGGAG
    10801 CGCACCATCT CCTTCAAGGA CGACGGCACC TACAAGACCC GCGCCGAGGT GAAGTTCGAG
    10861 GGCGACACCC TGGTGAACCG CATCGAGCTG AAGGGCATCG ACTTCAAGGA GGACGGCAAC
    10921 ATCCTGGGGC ACAAGCTGGA GTACAACTTC AACAGCCACA ACGTCTATAT CACGGCCGAC
    10981 AAGCAGAAGA ACGGCATCAA GGCGAACTTC AAGATCCGCC ACAACGTCGA GGACGGCAGC
    11041 GTGCAGCTCG CCGACCACTA CCAGCAGAAC ACCCCCATCG GCGACGGCCC CGTGCTGCTG
    11101 CCCGACAACC ACTACCTGAG CACCCAGTCC AAGCTGAGCA AAGACCCCAA CGAGAAGCGC
    11161 GATCACATGG TCCTGCTGGA GTTCGTGACC GCCGCCGGGA TCACTCTCGG CATGGACGAG
    11221 CTGTACAAGT AGTTAATTAA TCACCGTTGT GCTCACTTCT CAAATCGACA AAGGAAACAC
    11281 ACTTCGTGCA GCATGTGCCC CATTATAAAG AAACTGAGTT GTTCCGCTGT GGCTTGCAGG
    11341 TGTCACATCC ACAAAAACCG GCCGACTCTA AATAGGAGTG TTTCGCAGCA AGCAGCGAAA
    11401 GTTTATGACT GGGTCCGAAT CTCTGAACGG ATGTGTGGCG GACCTGGCTG ATGTTGATCG
    11461 CCGTCGACAC ACGCGCCACA TGGGTCAATA CACAAGACAG CTATCAGTTG TTTTAGTCGA
    11521 ACCGGTTAAC ACAATTCTTG CCCCCCCGAG GGGGATCGAT CCACTAGTTC TAGAGCGGCC
    11581 GCCACCGCGG TGGAGCT
//
