# Supplementary material for: A Toxoplasma gondii O-glycosyltransferase that modulates bradyzoite cyst wall rigidity is distinct from host homologues
Source: Nat Commun. 2024 May 6;15:3792. doi: 10.1038/s41467-024-48253-w (PMC11074326; doi:10.1038/s41467-024-48253-w)
Supplement: Supplementary file 6 — Supplementary Data 3 [file 41467_2024_48253_MOESM6_ESM.zip › Supplementary_Dataset4/pCas9GFP-HXGPRT-sgT3-4.gb]

LOCUS       pCAS9-HXGPRT-sgRNA-UPRT 11597 bp                        01-FEB-2023
EMBL_ID     pCAS9-HXGPRT-sgRNA-UPRT 11597 bp                        01-FEB-2023
EMBL_ID     pCAS9-HXGPRT-sgRNA-UPRT 11599 bp                        01-FEB-2023
EMBL_ID     pCAS9-HXGPRT-sgRNA-UPRT 11600 bp                        30-JAN-2023
EMBL_ID     pCAS9-HXGPRT-sgRNA-UPRT 11600 bp                        14-SEP-2022
EMBL_ID     pCAS9-HXGPRT-sgRNA-UPRT 11606 bp                        12-SEP-2022
EMBL_ID     pCAS9-HXGPRT-sgRNA-UPRT 11606 bp                        02-MAR-2020
EMBL_ID     pCAS9-HXGPRT-sgRNA-UPRT 11606 bp                        14-JAN-2019
EMBL_ID     pCAS9-HXGPRT-sgRNA-UPRT 11606 bp                        19-FEB-2017
EMBL_ID     pCAS9-HXGPRT-sgRNA-UPRT 11606 bp                        14-FEB-2017
EMBL_ID     pCAS9-HXGPRT-sgRNA-UPRT 11598 bp                        14-FEB-2017
EMBL_ID     pCAS9-HXGPRT-sgRNA-UPRT 11598 bp                        08-AUG-2016
EMBL_ID     pCAS9-HXGPRT-sgRNA-UPRT 11598 bp                        03-AUG-2016
EMBL_ID     pCAS9-HXGPRT-sgRNA-UPRT 11598 bp                        14-FEB-2017
EMBL_ID     pCAS9-HXGPRT-sgRNA-UPRT 11578 bp                        14-FEB-2017
EMBL_ID     pCAS9-HXGPRT-sgRNA-UPRT 11606 bp                        14-FEB-2017
EMBL_ID     pCAS9-HXGPRT-sgRNA-UPRT 11606 bp                        14-JAN-2019
EMBL_ID     pCAS9-HXGPRT-sgRNA-UPRT 11606 bp                        12-FEB-2019
EMBL_ID     pCAS9-HXGPRT-sgRNA-UPRT 11606 bp                        07-SEP-2022
EMBL_ID     pCAS9-HXGPRT-sgRNA-UPRT 11600 bp                        12-SEP-2022
EMBL_ID     pCAS9-HXGPRT-sgRNA-UPRT 11600 bp                        28-NOV-2022
EMBL_ID     pCAS9-HXGPRT-sgRNA-UPRT 11600 bp                        31-JAN-2023
EMBL_ID     pCAS9-HXGPRT-sgRNA-UPRT 11597 bp                        01-FEB-2023
EMBL_ID     pCAS9-HXGPRT-sgRNA-UPRT 11597 bp                        01-FEB-2023
UNIMARK     pCAS9-HXGPRT-sgRNA-UPRT annotations
            pCAS9-HXGPRT-sgRNA-UPRT
FEATURES             Location/Qualifiers
     misc_feature    1..11597
                     /comment="Molecule is created with Unipro UGENE v1.16"
                     /ugene_name="source"
     primer          1..20
                     /mismatches=0
                     /ugene_name="primer\ in\ toolbox"
     misc_feature    complement(519..538)
                     /mismatches=0
                     /note="sgRNAr"
                     /ugene_name="primer_bind"
     misc_feature    539..558
                     /mismatches=0
                     /note="T3-4 feet2"
                     /ugene_name="gRNA"
     misc_feature    559..578
                     /mismatches=0
                     /note="BsaI-mutF"
                     /ugene_name="primer_bind"
     misc_feature    559..578
                     /mismatches=0
                     /note="gRNAf"
                     /ugene_name="primer_bind"
     misc_feature    559..633
                     /mismatches=0
                     /ugene_name="gRNA-scaffold"
     misc_feature    563..1992
                     /left_end_term="BsaI"
                     /right_end_term="BsaI"
                     /left_end_seq="GTTT"
                     /right_end_seq="ACCG"
                     /left_end_strand="direct"
                     /right_end_strand="rev-compl"
                     /left_end_type="sticky"
                     /right_end_type="sticky"
                     /fragment_source="pCAS9-HXGPRT-sgRNA-UPRT"
                     /ugene_name="Fragment\ 3"
     primer          complement(693..711)
                     /mismatches=0
                     /ugene_name="primer\ in\ toolbox"
     misc_feature    complement(1000..1020)
                     /mismatches=0
                     /note="sgRNAcolR"
                     /ugene_name="primer_bind"
     misc_feature    1997..4168
                     /left_end_term="BsaI"
                     /right_end_term="BsaI"
                     /left_end_seq="ACCG"
                     /right_end_seq="GGCA"
                     /left_end_strand="direct"
                     /right_end_strand="rev-compl"
                     /left_end_type="sticky"
                     /right_end_type="sticky"
                     /fragment_source="pCAS9-HXGPRT-sgRNA-UPRT"
                     /ugene_name="Fragment\ 2"
     primer          3446..3462
                     /mismatches=0
                     /label="M13F(-20)"
                     /ugene_name="primer\ in\ toolbox"
     misc_feature    3496..3524
                     /mismatches=0
                     /ugene_name="primer_for_cloning"
     primer          3499..3519
                     /mismatches=0
                     /ugene_name="primer\ in\ toolbox"
     misc_feature    complement(3505..5432)
                     /ugene_name="HXGPRT"
     primer          3514..3533
                     /mismatches=0
                     /ugene_name="primer\ in\ toolbox"
     primer_bind     complement(3730..3749)
                     /mismatches=0
                     /label="HXGPRT-colonyF"
     misc_feature    complement(3984..4003)
                     /mismatches=0
                     /note="KU3exF-87"
                     /ugene_name="primer_bind"
     misc_feature    4173..5137
                     /left_end_term="BsaI"
                     /right_end_term="BsaI"
                     /left_end_seq="GGCA"
                     /right_end_seq="ATGT"
                     /left_end_strand="direct"
                     /right_end_strand="rev-compl"
                     /left_end_type="sticky"
                     /right_end_type="sticky"
                     /fragment_source="pCAS9-HXGPRT-sgRNA-UPRT"
                     /ugene_name="Fragment\ 4"
     misc_feature    4221..4242
                     /mismatches=0
                     /note="HXGPRTdtctR"
                     /ugene_name="primer_bind"
     primer          complement(4380..4399)
                     /mismatches=0
                     /label="HX_F"
                     /ugene_name="primer_bind"
     misc_feature    4560..4581
                     /mismatches=0
                     /note="HXGPRTdtctR2"
                     /ugene_name="primer_bind"
     misc_feature    complement(4815..4834)
                     /mismatches=0
                     /note="HX-detectR"
                     /ugene_name="primer_bind"
     primer_bind     4819..4839
                     /mismatches=0
                     /label="5exR"
     misc_feature    complement(4938..4957)
                     /mismatches=0
                     /note="HXGPRTdtctF"
                     /ugene_name="primer_bind"
     misc_feature    join(5142..11597,1..534)
                     /left_end_term="BsaI"
                     /right_end_term="BsaI"
                     /left_end_seq="ATGT"
                     /right_end_seq="AGTT"
                     /left_end_strand="direct"
                     /right_end_strand="rev-compl"
                     /left_end_type="sticky"
                     /right_end_type="sticky"
                     /fragment_source="pCAS9-HXGPRT-sgRNA-UPRT"
                     /ugene_name="Fragment\ 1"
     misc_feature    5197..5219
                     /mismatches=0
                     /note="5ex2R"
                     /ugene_name="primer_bind"
     misc_feature    complement(5293..5314)
                     /mismatches=0
                     /note="HXGPRTdetectF2"
                     /ugene_name="primer_bind"
     misc_feature    5293..5312
                     /mismatches=0
                     /note="DHFRcolR-87"
                     /ugene_name="primer_bind"
     primer_bind     5366..5385
                     /mismatches=0
                     /label="HXGPRT-colonyR"
     misc_feature    complement(5403..5427)
                     /mismatches=0
                     /note="dhfr-lox66F"
                     /ugene_name="primer_bind"
     misc_feature    complement(5408..5441)
                     /mismatches=0
                     /ugene_name="primer_for_cloning"
     primer          5434..5457
                     /mismatches=0
                     /ugene_name="primer\ in\ toolbox"
     misc_feature    5466..6273
                     /mismatches=0
                     /ugene_name="SAG1-pro"
     misc_feature    7375..7396
                     /mismatches=0
                     /note="Cas9detectF"
                     /ugene_name="primer_bind"
     misc_feature    complement(8130..8151)
                     /mismatches=0
                     /note="Cas9detectR"
                     /ugene_name="primer_bind"
     primer          complement(10495..10512)
                     /mismatches=0
                     /ugene_name="primer\ in\ toolbox"
     primer          complement(10977..10996)
                     /mismatches=0
                     /ugene_name="primer\ in\ toolbox"
     primer          11240..11261
                     /mismatches=0
                     /ugene_name="primer\ in\ toolbox"
     primer          complement(11560..11579)
                     /mismatches=0
                     /ugene_name="primer\ in\ toolbox"
ORIGIN
        1 CAAGTAAGCA GAAGCACGCT GTATTTCCGG GAGGGTGCGA TGAGACAAAG TGCGCGAGTT
       61 GAAATCGTCG TGGGGACGAT TTCACCGCGG CCACATGTTG GAGACACTGA GGGCACACGG
      121 GAAACGCGAA AGATTTCAAA TTAACGTACC CAAACGCGAA AGCTTGCGCA GCATACACTC
      181 GAAGCGAACA TCCCGAACCA TCGAGAGGCG GAGAGCGATA AGTCTTTCAC GCTGCGAAGT
      241 GTTGCGACGG CTGCGCCGCT GCACTGTGAA TTGGGCGCCA ATATTGCATC CTAGGCCTGA
      301 CGCGCCTCCT GCAGAACGCG AGACACTGGG ATATGTAGAG CCAAGGGGGA AACCTTCGAA
      361 CTCTCGAATG TCTTCTCTGA CAAGAATCAT ATTTCCATCA GTTCTGTCAG ATTTTCAAAT
      421 GGCGACCTGC AGAGGCCTGC TTCCTCCCTG TGCGCTCTTC GAAGGGGCTT TCTGTCGCGC
      481 AGGGTCACCT CGTCCCCGAA GGGGGTGTTT GCCTTCTGGT AAATGGGGAT GTCAAGTTCA
      541 AGCCTCGTCA TCATTAACGT TTTAGAGCTA GAAATAGCAA GTTAAAATAA GGCTAGTCCG
      601 TTATCAACTT GAAAAGTGGC ACCGAGTCGG TGCTTTTTTG AGCTCCAGCT TTTGTTCCCT
      661 TTAGTGAGGG TTAATTTCGA GCTTGGCGTA ATCATGGTCA TAGCTGTTTC CTGTGTGAAA
      721 TTGTTATCCG CTCACAATTC CACACAACAT ACGAGCCGGA AGCATAAAGT GTAAAGCCTG
      781 GGGTGCCTAA TGAGTGAGCT AACTCACATT AATTGCGTTG CGCTCACTGC CCGCTTTCCA
      841 GTCGGGAAAC CTGTCGTGCC AGCTGCATTA ATGAATCGGC CAACGCGCGG GGAGAGGCGG
      901 TTTGCGTATT GGGCGCTCTT CCGCTTCCTC GCTCACTGAC TCGCTGCGCT CGGTCGTTCG
      961 GCTGCGGCGA GCGGTATCAG CTCACTCAAA GGCGGTAATA CGGTTATCCA CAGAATCAGG
     1021 GGATAACGCA GGAAAGAACA TGTGAGCAAA AGGCCAGCAA AAGGCCAGGA ACCGTAAAAA
     1081 GGCCGCGTTG CTGGCGTTTT TCCATAGGCT CCGCCCCCCT GACGAGCATC ACAAAAATCG
     1141 ACGCTCAAGT CAGAGGTGGC GAAACCCGAC AGGACTATAA AGATACCAGG CGTTTCCCCC
     1201 TGGAAGCTCC CTCGTGCGCT CTCCTGTTCC GACCCTGCCG CTTACCGGAT ACCTGTCCGC
     1261 CTTTCTCCCT TCGGGAAGCG TGGCGCTTTC TCATAGCTCA CGCTGTAGGT ATCTCAGTTC
     1321 GGTGTAGGTC GTTCGCTCCA AGCTGGGCTG TGTGCACGAA CCCCCCGTTC AGCCCGACCG
     1381 CTGCGCCTTA TCCGGTAACT ATCGTCTTGA GTCCAACCCG GTAAGACACG ACTTATCGCC
     1441 ACTGGCAGCA GCCACTGGTA ACAGGATTAG CAGAGCGAGG TATGTAGGCG GTGCTACAGA
     1501 GTTCTTGAAG TGGTGGCCTA ACTACGGCTA CACTAGAAGG ACAGTATTTG GTATCTGCGC
     1561 TCTGCTGAAG CCAGTTACCT TCGGAAAAAG AGTTGGTAGC TCTTGATCCG GCAAACAAAC
     1621 CACCGCTGGT AGCGGTGGTT TTTTTGTTTG CAAGCAGCAG ATTACGCGCA GAAAAAAAGG
     1681 ATCTCAAGAA GATCCTTTGA TCTTTTCTAC GGGGTCTGAC GCTCAGTGGA ACGAAAACTC
     1741 ACGTTAAGGG ATTTTGGTCA TGAGATTATC AAAAAGGATC TTCACCTAGA TCCTTTTAAA
     1801 TTAAAAATGA AGTTTTAAAT CAATCTAAAG TATATATGAG TAAACTTGGT CTGACAGTTA
     1861 CCAATGCTTA ATCAGTGAGG CACCTATCTC AGCGATCTGT CTATTTCGTT CATCCATAGT
     1921 TGCCTGACTC CCCGTCGTGT AGATAACTAC GATACGGGAG GGCTTACCAT CTGGCCCCAG
     1981 TGCTGCAATG ATACCGCGAG ACCCACGCTC ACCGGCTCCA GATTTATCAG CAATAAACCA
     2041 GCCAGCCGGA AGGGCCGAGC GCAGAAGTGG TCCTGCAACT TTATCCGCCT CCATCCAGTC
     2101 TATTAATTGT TGCCGGGAAG CTAGAGTAAG TAGTTCGCCA GTTAATAGTT TGCGCAACGT
     2161 TGTTGCCATT GCTACAGGCA TCGTGGTGTC ACGCTCGTCG TTTGGTATGG CTTCATTCAG
     2221 CTCCGGTTCC CAACGATCAA GGCGAGTTAC ATGATCCCCC ATGTTGTGCA AAAAAGCGGT
     2281 TAGCTCCTTC GGTCCTCCGA TCGTTGTCAG AAGTAAGTTG GCCGCAGTGT TATCACTCAT
     2341 GGTTATGGCA GCACTGCATA ATTCTCTTAC TGTCATGCCA TCCGTAAGAT GCTTTTCTGT
     2401 GACTGGTGAG TACTCAACCA AGTCATTCTG AGAATAGTGT ATGCGGCGAC CGAGTTGCTC
     2461 TTGCCCGGCG TCAATACGGG ATAATACCGC GCCACATAGC AGAACTTTAA AAGTGCTCAT
     2521 CATTGGAAAA CGTTCTTCGG GGCGAAAACT CTCAAGGATC TTACCGCTGT TGAGATCCAG
     2581 TTCGATGTAA CCCACTCGTG CACCCAACTG ATCTTCAGCA TCTTTTACTT TCACCAGCGT
     2641 TTCTGGGTGA GCAAAAACAG GAAGGCAAAA TGCCGCAAAA AAGGGAATAA GGGCGACACG
     2701 GAAATGTTGA ATACTCATAC TCTTCCTTTT TCAATATTAT TGAAGCATTT ATCAGGGTTA
     2761 TTGTCTCATG AGCGGATACA TATTTGAATG TATTTAGAAA AATAAACAAA TAGGGGTTCC
     2821 GCGCACATTT CCCCGAAAAG TGCCACCTAA ATTGTAAGCG TTAATATTTT GTTAAAATTC
     2881 GCGTTAAATT TTTGTTAAAT CAGCTCATTT TTTAACCAAT AGGCCGAAAT CGGCAAAATC
     2941 CCTTATAAAT CAAAAGAATA GACCGAGATA GGGTNNNNNN NNNNNNNNNN NNNNNNNNNN
     3001 NNNNNNNNNN NAAAGAACGT GGACTCCAAC GTCAAAGGNN NNNNNNNNNN NNNNNNNNNN
     3061 NNNNNNNNNN NNNNNNNNNN NNNNNNNTNN NNNNNNNNNN NNNNNNNNNN NNNNNNNNNN
     3121 NNNNNNNNNN NNNNNNNNNN NNNNNNNNNN NNNNNNNNNN NNNNNNNNNN NNNNNNNNNG
     3181 NNNNNNNNNN NNNNNNNNNN NNNNNNNNNN NNNNNNNNNN NNNNNNNNNN NNNNNNNNNN
     3241 NNNNNNNNNN NNNNNNNNNN NNNNNNNNNN NNNNNNNNNN NNNNNNNNNN NNNNNNNNNN
     3301 NNNNCCCATT CGCCATTCAG GCTGCGCAAC TGTTGGGAAG GGCGATCGGT GCGGGCCTCT
     3361 TCGCTATTAC GCCAGCTGGC GAAAGGGGGA TGTGCTGCAA GGCGATTAAG TTGGGTAACG
     3421 CCAGGGTTTT CCCAGTCACG ACGTTGTAAA ACGACGGCCA GTGAGCGCGC GTAATACGAC
     3481 TCACTATAGG GCGAATTGGG TACCTCCACC GCGGTGTCAC TGTAGCCTGC CAGAACACTT
     3541 GTCAACCGAC TGTGTCCACA TTTTTATGCG CACTGACTGG CATGAATGGC CAGAGGCAGG
     3601 CATCAGCAAG TCACGTAGGC CAACGCGTGC GCAGAAACGC TCAAGGCTCG ATTGTGGGTG
     3661 GGGGTTGGTA GCATTTTATC GACCTAAACA AGGTTTACAC TTAGGTGGTG CGGTTTTCCT
     3721 GATCTGGACG GATTCAGCGG TCGCAGATTA TCGATCTGCA AATGGTGTAC ACTTAGGTGT
     3781 CGCGGCTTAT TTAGTTAAGG GAGCTTCGTG GTCGGAGCCT AACAAGTCAA CAGAGACGTA
     3841 TCGCCAATCG TTCGCGGTGA AGAGTCGAAA CTGACAGCAC ATCGTAGGGA AACTGAGAGG
     3901 GTGCTCCTTT CTCTCCGTCG TTTGCGCTGC ACCATCCTGC AAGTGCATAG AAGGAAAGTT
     3961 GTCTGCTGTC GTGGGCAGAC AGCAACAGTC CAGCACTCTA GCGGCATACA GAACGATAAC
     4021 GCATTCACGA GTGGATACAC GCACATCTGC GTCACCCGCA ACTCGCTTTC GTTCTGATTG
     4081 ACAAAAAGAA AACAAGGCGA GGTGAGACTG TGTGAAATGC CACATGAAGA GTCATCCCTT
     4141 TTCTTCGATA AAGGACACAG GGGTCTCTGG CACCCCCTCG TCAGCTCTCT CCGACCCGAG
     4201 GCACTCTCCC TGATCCCTCC GAAAAGAGAG GAAAACGAGA GACGGGCAGC TTCTGTAGGG
     4261 CTATGCAGGG TTTANNNNNN NNNNNNNNNN NNNNNNNNNN NNNNNNNNNN NNNNNNNNNN
     4321 NNNNNNNNNN NNNNNNNNNN NNNNNNNNNN NNNNNNNNNN NNNNNNNNNN NNNNNNNNNN
     4381 NNNNNNNNNN NNNNNNNNNN NNNNNNNNNN NNNNNNNNNN NNNNNNNNNN NNNNNNNNNN
     4441 NNNNNNNNNN NNNNNNNNNN NNNNNNNNNN NNNNNNNNNN NNNNNNNNNN NNNNNNNNNN
     4501 NNNNNNNNNN NNNNNNNNNN NNNNNNNNNN NNNNNNNNNN NNNNNNNNNN NNNNNNNNNN
     4561 NNNNNNNNNN NNNNNNNNNN NNNNNNNNNN NNNNNNNNNN NNNNNNNNNN NNNNNNNNNN
     4621 NNNNNNNNNN NNNNNNNNNN NNNNNNNNNN NNNNNNNNNN NNNNNNNNNN NNNNNNNNNN
     4681 NNNNNNNNNN NNNNNNNNNN NNNNNNNNNN NNNNNNNNNN NNNNNNNNNN NNNNNNNNNN
     4741 NNNNNNNNNN NNNNNNNNNN NNNNNNNNNN NNNNNNNNNN NNNNNNNNNN NNNNNNNNNN
     4801 NNNNNNNNNN NNNNNNNNNN NNNNNNNNNN NNNNNNNNNN NNNNNNNNNN NNNNNNNNNN
     4861 NNNNNNNNNN NNNNNNNNNN NNNNNNNNNN NNNNNNNNNN NNNNNNNNNN NNNNNNNNNN
     4921 NNNNNNNNNN NNNNNNNNNN NNNNNNNNNN NNNNNNNNNN NNNNTTTGCT GGATCTGACA
     4981 ACGCCCCGTA GAGCAGAAAC GCACTACTAA AGCGAAACTT CACCCGTCCC TGCTGCACTC
     5041 AGAGCAGTGC TCCGCACTGC CGTGTGGTAA AATGAAAAGG TTCTACGAGA CACGCGTCTC
     5101 CGGATCGACA AGCGAAGTAT CTGCACACCT GGTCTCGATG TCGAACAAAG CACGGAGGAG
     5161 AGACGGAAAG TGCTTACATC GAACACGGTT ATCAAACCCG AGAAAAAGAA ACGAACAGAA
     5221 GAAAAAGGAA ACCTCCGCAT ACTTTTAAAG AATGAAGTTC CCCGATTTTC CCAAAAATGG
     5281 CGTCATTTTC GCGCACGGCA GTCAGATAAC AGGTGTAGCG GCTGCCCACC AACAGAGACG
     5341 GCGCGGCCGA CAGGACGCTA CTGGGACTGC GAACAGCAGC AAGATCGGAT CTTCCGCGGG
     5401 CGGGTTTGAA TGCAAGGTTT CGTGCTGATC AACTCGAGGT CGACGGTATC GATAAGCTTT
     5461 TACATCCGTT GCCTTTTCCA CGGTCCGTGA TTTCATGTGC GTGCAGCTTC AAAGACTGGT
     5521 CGTTGCGACT AATAAGACTG CAGTGACAGG TCGAATGGTG GGCACCTTGC TGATGACTAT
     5581 CTACTGCAAA GTCTGAGACA ACGAACGAAA CTTCCCACAC GAGGCATTTG AAACTGACGG
     5641 TGTCTAGGTA ATATGCACTG CAAGACACGG TACTGGGGCC TCGCTGAATT AGGGGCCGAT
     5701 CTCGTTGCCC TATCAGTGCT CACAGTGCCG CAACGTAACA CCAGGGCAGG TTCTTGACAG
     5761 TGGCAACAAT GTGCGACGGG CGTGTGAACG TTTCGTAGTC ATAGCGCTAG CACGTACCTA
     5821 GCCACATGGT CGTGAGGAGC TTTACCATGC GTCTAGAAGG TGGATGCGGG ACACGCCTTC
     5881 CTGGCCTTTG GCTCCCGAGA CGCGTGTTCT AACCACAAAC CTTGAGACGC GTGTTCCAAC
     5941 CACGCACCCT GACACGCGTG TTCCAACCAC GCACCCTGAG ACGCGTGTTC TAACCACGCA
     6001 CCCTGAGACG CGTGTTCTAA CCACGCACCC TGAGACGCGT GTTCTGCCGC ACAATGTGCA
     6061 CCTGTAGGAA GCTGTAGTCA CTGCTGATTC TCACTGTTCT CGGCAAGGGC CGACGACCGG
     6121 AGTACAGTTT TTGTGGGCAG AGCCGTTGTG CAGCTTTCCG TTCTTCTCGG TTGTGTCACA
     6181 TGTGTCATTG TCGTGTAAAC ACACGGTTGT ATGTCGGTTT CGCTGCACCA CTTCATTATT
     6241 TCTTCTGGTT TTTTGACGAG TATGCATCTA GACAAAATGG ACAAGAAGTA CAGCATCGGC
     6301 CTGGACATCG GCACCAACTC TGTGGGCTGG GCCGTGATCA CCGACGAGTA CAAGGTGCCC
     6361 AGCAAGAAAT TCAAGGTGCT GGGCAACACC GACCGGCACA GCATCAAGAA GAACCTGATC
     6421 GGCGCCCTGC TGTTCGACAG CGGAGAAACA GCCGAGGCCA CCCGGCTGAA GAGAACCGCC
     6481 AGAAGAAGAT ACACCAGACG GAAGAACCGG ATCTGCTATC TGCAAGAGAT CTTCAGCAAC
     6541 GAGATGGCCA AGGTGGACGA CAGCTTCTTC CACAGACTGG AAGAGTCCTT CCTGGTGGAA
     6601 GAGGATAAGA AGCACGAGCG GCACCCCATC TTCGGCAACA TCGTGGACGA GGTGGCCTAC
     6661 CACGAGAAGT ACCCCACCAT CTACCACCTG AGAAAGAAAC TGGTGGACAG CACCGACAAG
     6721 GCCGACCTGC GGCTGATCTA TCTGGCCCTG GCCCACATGA TCAAGTTCCG GGGCCACTTC
     6781 CTGATCGAGG GCGACCTGAA CCCCGACAAC AGCGACGTGG ACAAGCTGTT CATCCAGCTG
     6841 GTGCAGACCT ACAACCAGCT GTTCGAGGAA AACCCCATCA ACGCCAGCGG CGTGGACGCC
     6901 AAGGCCATCC TGTCTGCCAG ACTGAGCAAG AGCAGACGGC TGGAAAATCT GATCGCCCAG
     6961 CTGCCCGGCG AGAAGAAGAA TGGCCTGTTC GGCAACCTGA TTGCCCTGAG CCTGGGCCTG
     7021 ACCCCCAACT TCAAGAGCAA CTTCGACCTG GCCGAGGATG CCAAACTGCA GCTGAGCAAG
     7081 GACACCTACG ACGACGACCT GGACAACCTG CTGGCCCAGA TCGGCGACCA GTACGCCGAC
     7141 CTGTTTCTGG CCGCCAAGAA CCTGTCCGAC GCCATCCTGC TGAGCGACAT CCTGAGAGTG
     7201 AACACCGAGA TCACCAAGGC CCCCCTGAGC GCCTCTATGA TCAAGAGATA CGACGAGCAC
     7261 CACCAGGACC TGACCCTGCT GAAAGCTCTC GTGCGGCAGC AGCTGCCTGA GAAGTACAAA
     7321 GAGATTTTCT TCGACCAGAG CAAGAACGGC TACGCCGGCT ACATCGATGG CGGAGCCAGC
     7381 CAGGAAGAGT TCTACAAGTT CATCAAGCCC ATCCTGGAAA AGATGGACGG CACCGAGGAA
     7441 CTGCTCGTGA AGCTGAACAG AGAGGACCTG CTGCGGAAGC AGCGGACCTT CGACAACGGC
     7501 AGCATCCCCC ACCAGATCCA CCTGGGAGAG CTGCACGCCA TTCTGCGGCG GCAGGAAGAT
     7561 TTTTACCCAT TCCTGAAGGA CAACCGGGAA AAGATCGAGA AGATCCTGAC CTTCCGCATC
     7621 CCCTACTACG TGGGCCCTCT GGCCAGGGGA AACAGCAGAT TCGCCTGGAT GACCAGAAAG
     7681 AGCGAGGAAA CCATCACCCC CTGGAACTTC GAGGAAGTGG TGGACAAGGG CGCCAGCGCC
     7741 CAGAGCTTCA TCGAGCGGAT GACCAACTTC GATAAGAACC TGCCCAACGA GAAGGTGCTG
     7801 CCCAAGCACA GCCTGCTGTA CGAGTACTTC ACCGTGTACA ACGAGCTGAC CAAAGTGAAA
     7861 TACGTGACCG AGGGAATGAG AAAGCCCGCC TTCCTGAGCG GCGAGCAGAA AAAAGCCATC
     7921 GTGGACCTGC TGTTCAAGAC CAACCGGAAA GTGACCGTGA AGCAGCTGAA AGAGGACTAC
     7981 TTCAAGAAAA TCGAGTGCTT CGACTCCGTG GAAATCTCCG GCGTGGAAGA TCGGTTCAAC
     8041 GCCTCCCTGG GCACATACCA CGATCTGCTG AAAATTATCA AGGACAAGGA CTTCCTGGAC
     8101 AATGAGGAAA ACGAGGACAT TCTGGAAGAT ATCGTGCTGA CCCTGACACT GTTTGAGGAC
     8161 AGAGAGATGA TCGAGGAACG GCTGAAAACC TATGCCCACC TGTTCGACGA CAAAGTGATG
     8221 AAGCAGCTGA AGCGGCGGAG ATACACCGGC TGGGGCAGGC TGAGCCGGAA GCTGATCAAC
     8281 GGCATCCGGG ACAAGCAGTC CGGCAAGACA ATCCTGGATT TCCTGAAGTC CGACGGCTTC
     8341 GCCAACAGAA ACTTCATGCA GCTGATCCAC GACGACAGCC TGACCTTTAA AGAGGACATC
     8401 CAGAAAGCCC AGGTGTCCGG CCAGGGCGAT AGCCTGCACG AGCACATTGC CAATCTGGCC
     8461 GGCAGCCCCG CCATTAAGAA GGGCATCCTG CAGACAGTGA AGGTGGTGGA CGAGCTCGTG
     8521 AAAGTGATGG GCCGGCACAA GCCCGAGAAC ATCGTGATCG AAATGGCCAG AGAGAACCAG
     8581 ACCACCCAGA AGGGACAGAA GAACAGCCGC GAGAGAATGA AGCGGATCGA AGAGGGCATC
     8641 AAAGAGCTGG GCAGCCAGAT CCTGAAAGAA CACCCCGTGG AAAACACCCA GCTGCAGAAC
     8701 GAGAAGCTGT ACCTGTACTA CCTGCAGAAT GGGCGGGATA TGTACGTGGA CCAGGAACTG
     8761 GACATCAACC GGCTGTCCGA CTACGATGTG GACCATATCG TGCCTCAGAG CTTTCTGAAG
     8821 GACGACTCCA TCGATAACAA AGTGCTGACT CGGAGCGACA AGAACCGGGG CAAGAGCGAC
     8881 AACGTGCCCT CCGAAGAGGT CGTGAAGAAG ATGAAGAACT ACTGGCGCCA GCTGCTGAAT
     8941 GCCAAGCTGA TTACCCAGAG GAAGTTCGAC AATCTGACCA AGGCCGAGAG AGGCGGCCTG
     9001 AGCGAACTGG ATAAGGCCGG CTTCATCAAG AGACAGCTGG TGGAAACCCG GCAGATCACA
     9061 AAGCACGTGG CACAGATCCT GGACTCCCGG ATGAACACTA AGTACGACGA GAACGACAAA
     9121 CTGATCCGGG AAGTGAAAGT GATCACCCTG AAGTCCAAGC TGGTGTCCGA TTTCCGGAAG
     9181 GATTTCCAGT TTTACAAAGT GCGCGAGATC AACAACTACC ACCACGCCCA CGACGCCTAC
     9241 CTGAACGCCG TCGTGGGAAC CGCCCTGATC AAAAAGTACC CTAAGCTGGA AAGCGAGTTC
     9301 GTGTACGGCG ACTACAAGGT GTACGACGTG CGGAAGATGA TCGCCAAGAG CGAGCAGGAA
     9361 ATCGGCAAGG CTACCGCCAA GTACTTCTTC TACAGCAACA TCATGAACTT TTTCAAGACC
     9421 GAGATTACCC TGGCCAACGG CGAGATCCGG AAGCGGCCTC TGATCGAGAC AAACGGCGAA
     9481 ACAGGCGAGA TCGTGTGGGA TAAGGGCCGG GACTTTGCCA CCGTGCGGAA AGTGCTGTCT
     9541 ATGCCCCAAG TGAATATCGT GAAAAAGACC GAGGTGCAGA CAGGCGGCTT CAGCAAAGAG
     9601 TCTATCCTGC CCAAGAGGAA CAGCGACAAG CTGATCGCCA GAAAGAAGGA CTGGGACCCT
     9661 AAGAAGTACG GCGGCTTCGA CAGCCCCACC GTGGCCTATT CTGTGCTGGT GGTGGCCAAA
     9721 GTGGAAAAGG GCAAGTCCAA GAAACTGAAG AGTGTGAAAG AGCTGCTGGG GATCACCATC
     9781 ATGGAAAGAA GCAGCTTCGA GAAGAATCCC ATCGACTTTC TGGAAGCCAA GGGCTACAAA
     9841 GAAGTGAAAA AGGACCTGAT CATCAAGCTG CCTAAGTACT CCCTGTTCGA GCTGGAAAAC
     9901 GGCCGGAAGA GAATGCTGGC CTCTGCCGGC GAACTGCAGA AGGGAAACGA ACTGGCCCTG
     9961 CCCTCCAAAT ATGTGAACTT CCTGTACCTG GCCAGCCACT ATGAGAAGCT GAAGGGCTCC
    10021 CCCGAGGATA ATGAGCAGAA ACAGCTGTTT GTGGAACAGC ACAAACACTA CCTGGACGAG
    10081 ATCATCGAGC AGATCAGCGA GTTCTCCAAG AGAGTGATCC TGGCCGACGC TAATCTGGAC
    10141 AAGGTGCTGA GCGCCTACAA CAAGCACAGA GACAAGCCTA TCAGAGAGCA GGCCGAGAAT
    10201 ATCATCCACC TGTTTACCCT GACCAATCTG GGAGCCCCTG CCGCCTTCAA GTACTTTGAC
    10261 ACCACCATCG ACCGGAAGAG GTACACCAGC ACCAAAGAGG TGCTGGACGC CACCCTGATC
    10321 CACCAGAGCA TCACCGGCCT GTACGAGACA CGGATCGACC TGTCTCAGCT GGGAGGCGAC
    10381 GCCTATCCCT ATGACGTGCC CGATTATGCC AGCCTGGGCA GCGGCTCCCC CAAGAAAAAA
    10441 CGCAAGGTGG AAGATCCTAA GAAAAAGCGG AAAGTGGACG GCATTGGTAG TGGGAGCAAC
    10501 GGCAGCAGCG GATCCGTGAG CAAGGGCGAG GAGCTGTTCA CCGGGGTGGT GCCCATCCTG
    10561 GTCGAGCTGG ACGGCGACGT AAACGGCCAC AAGTTCAGCG TGCGCGGCGA GGGCGAGGGC
    10621 GATGCCACCA ACGGCAAGCT GACCCTGAAG TTCATCTGCA CCACCGGCAA GCTGCCCGTG
    10681 CCCTGGCCCA CCCTCGTGAC CACCCTGACC TACGGCGTGC AGTGCTTCAG CCGCTACCCC
    10741 GACCACATGA AGCAGCACGA CTTCTTCAAG TCCGCCATGC CCGAAGGCTA CGTCCAGGAG
    10801 CGCACCATCT CCTTCAAGGA CGACGGCACC TACAAGACCC GCGCCGAGGT GAAGTTCGAG
    10861 GGCGACACCC TGGTGAACCG CATCGAGCTG AAGGGCATCG ACTTCAAGGA GGACGGCAAC
    10921 ATCCTGGGGC ACAAGCTGGA GTACAACTTC AACAGCCACA ACGTCTATAT CACGGCCGAC
    10981 AAGCAGAAGA ACGGCATCAA GGCGAACTTC AAGATCCGCC ACAACGTCGA GGACGGCAGC
    11041 GTGCAGCTCG CCGACCACTA CCAGCAGAAC ACCCCCATCG GCGACGGCCC CGTGCTGCTG
    11101 CCCGACAACC ACTACCTGAG CACCCAGTCC AAGCTGAGCA AAGACCCCAA CGAGAAGCGC
    11161 GATCACATGG TCCTGCTGGA GTTCGTGACC GCCGCCGGGA TCACTCTCGG CATGGACGAG
    11221 CTGTACAAGT AGTTAATTAA TCACCGTTGT GCTCACTTCT CAAATCGACA AAGGAAACAC
    11281 ACTTCGTGCA GCATGTGCCC CATTATAAAG AAACTGAGTT GTTCCGCTGT GGCTTGCAGG
    11341 TGTCACATCC ACAAAAACCG GCCGACTCTA AATAGGAGTG TTTCGCAGCA AGCAGCGAAA
    11401 GTTTATGACT GGGTCCGAAT CTCTGAACGG ATGTGTGGCG GACCTGGCTG ATGTTGATCG
    11461 CCGTCGACAC ACGCGCCACA TGGGTCAATA CACAAGACAG CTATCAGTTG TTTTAGTCGA
    11521 ACCGGTTAAC ACAATTCTTG CCCCCCCGAG GGGGATCGAT CCACTAGTTC TAGAGCGGCC
    11581 GCCACCGCGG TGGAGCT
//
