# Supplementary material for: A Toxoplasma gondii O-glycosyltransferase that modulates bradyzoite cyst wall rigidity is distinct from host homologues
Source: Nat Commun. 2024 May 6;15:3792. doi: 10.1038/s41467-024-48253-w (PMC11074326; doi:10.1038/s41467-024-48253-w)
Supplement: Supplementary file 6 — Supplementary Data 3 [file 41467_2024_48253_MOESM6_ESM.zip › Supplementary_Dataset4/pCas9GFP-HXGPRT-sgT3-3.gb]

LOCUS       pCAS9-HXGPRT-sgRNA-UPRT 11597 bp                        01-FEB-2023
EMBL_ID     pCAS9-HXGPRT-sgRNA-UPRT 11597 bp                        01-FEB-2023
EMBL_ID     pCAS9-HXGPRT-sgRNA-UPRT 11600 bp                        31-JAN-2023
EMBL_ID     pCAS9-HXGPRT-sgRNA-UPRT 11600 bp                        28-NOV-2022
EMBL_ID     pCAS9-HXGPRT-sgRNA-UPRT 11600 bp                        12-SEP-2022
EMBL_ID     pCAS9-HXGPRT-sgRNA-UPRT 11606 bp                        07-SEP-2022
EMBL_ID     pCAS9-HXGPRT-sgRNA-UPRT 11606 bp                        12-FEB-2019
EMBL_ID     pCAS9-HXGPRT-sgRNA-UPRT 11606 bp                        14-JAN-2019
EMBL_ID     pCAS9-HXGPRT-sgRNA-UPRT 11606 bp                        14-FEB-2017
EMBL_ID     pCAS9-HXGPRT-sgRNA-UPRT 11578 bp                        14-FEB-2017
EMBL_ID     pCAS9-HXGPRT-sgRNA-UPRT 11598 bp                        14-FEB-2017
EMBL_ID     pCAS9-HXGPRT-sgRNA-UPRT 11598 bp                        03-AUG-2016
EMBL_ID     pCAS9-HXGPRT-sgRNA-UPRT 11598 bp                        08-AUG-2016
EMBL_ID     pCAS9-HXGPRT-sgRNA-UPRT 11598 bp                        14-FEB-2017
EMBL_ID     pCAS9-HXGPRT-sgRNA-UPRT 11606 bp                        14-FEB-2017
EMBL_ID     pCAS9-HXGPRT-sgRNA-UPRT 11606 bp                        19-FEB-2017
EMBL_ID     pCAS9-HXGPRT-sgRNA-UPRT 11606 bp                        14-JAN-2019
EMBL_ID     pCAS9-HXGPRT-sgRNA-UPRT 11606 bp                        02-MAR-2020
EMBL_ID     pCAS9-HXGPRT-sgRNA-UPRT 11606 bp                        12-SEP-2022
EMBL_ID     pCAS9-HXGPRT-sgRNA-UPRT 11600 bp                        14-SEP-2022
EMBL_ID     pCAS9-HXGPRT-sgRNA-UPRT 11600 bp                        30-JAN-2023
EMBL_ID     pCAS9-HXGPRT-sgRNA-UPRT 11599 bp                        01-FEB-2023
EMBL_ID     pCAS9-HXGPRT-sgRNA-UPRT 11597 bp                        01-FEB-2023
UNIMARK     pCAS9-HXGPRT-sgRNA-UPRT annotations
            pCAS9-HXGPRT-sgRNA-UPRT
FEATURES             Location/Qualifiers
     misc_feature    1..11597
                     /comment="Molecule is created with Unipro UGENE v1.16"
                     /ugene_name="source"
     primer          1..20
                     /mismatches=0
                     /ugene_name="primer\ in\ toolbox"
     misc_feature    complement(519..538)
                     /mismatches=0
                     /note="sgRNAr"
                     /ugene_name="primer_bind"
     misc_feature    539..558
                     /mismatches=0
                     /note="T3-3 feet1"
                     /ugene_name="gRNA"
     misc_feature    559..578
                     /mismatches=0
                     /note="BsaI-mutF"
                     /ugene_name="primer_bind"
     misc_feature    559..578
                     /mismatches=0
                     /note="gRNAf"
                     /ugene_name="primer_bind"
     misc_feature    559..633
                     /mismatches=0
                     /ugene_name="gRNA-scaffold"
     misc_feature    563..1992
                     /left_end_term="BsaI"
                     /right_end_term="BsaI"
                     /left_end_seq="GTTT"
                     /right_end_seq="ACCG"
                     /left_end_strand="direct"
                     /right_end_strand="rev-compl"
                     /left_end_type="sticky"
                     /right_end_type="sticky"
                     /fragment_source="pCAS9-HXGPRT-sgRNA-UPRT"
                     /ugene_name="Fragment\ 3"
     primer          complement(693..711)
                     /mismatches=0
                     /ugene_name="primer\ in\ toolbox"
     misc_feature    complement(1000..1020)
                     /mismatches=0
                     /note="sgRNAcolR"
                     /ugene_name="primer_bind"
     misc_feature    1997..4168
                     /left_end_term="BsaI"
                     /right_end_term="BsaI"
                     /left_end_seq="ACCG"
                     /right_end_seq="GGCA"
                     /left_end_strand="direct"
                     /right_end_strand="rev-compl"
                     /left_end_type="sticky"
                     /right_end_type="sticky"
                     /fragment_source="pCAS9-HXGPRT-sgRNA-UPRT"
                     /ugene_name="Fragment\ 2"
     primer          3446..3462
                     /mismatches=0
                     /label="M13F(-20)"
                     /ugene_name="primer\ in\ toolbox"
     misc_feature    3496..3524
                     /mismatches=0
                     /ugene_name="primer_for_cloning"
     primer          3499..3519
                     /mismatches=0
                     /ugene_name="primer\ in\ toolbox"
     misc_feature    complement(3505..5432)
                     /ugene_name="HXGPRT"
     primer          3514..3533
                     /mismatches=0
                     /ugene_name="primer\ in\ toolbox"
     primer_bind     complement(3730..3749)
                     /mismatches=0
                     /label="HXGPRT-colonyF"
     misc_feature    complement(3984..4003)
                     /mismatches=0
                     /note="KU3exF-87"
                     /ugene_name="primer_bind"
     misc_feature    4173..5137
                     /left_end_term="BsaI"
                     /right_end_term="BsaI"
                     /left_end_seq="GGCA"
                     /right_end_seq="ATGT"
                     /left_end_strand="direct"
                     /right_end_strand="rev-compl"
                     /left_end_type="sticky"
                     /right_end_type="sticky"
                     /fragment_source="pCAS9-HXGPRT-sgRNA-UPRT"
                     /ugene_name="Fragment\ 4"
     misc_feature    4221..4242
                     /mismatches=0
                     /note="HXGPRTdtctR"
                     /ugene_name="primer_bind"
     primer          complement(4380..4399)
                     /mismatches=0
                     /label="HX_F"
                     /ugene_name="primer_bind"
     misc_feature    4560..4581
                     /mismatches=0
                     /note="HXGPRTdtctR2"
                     /ugene_name="primer_bind"
     misc_feature    complement(4815..4834)
                     /mismatches=0
                     /note="HX-detectR"
                     /ugene_name="primer_bind"
     primer_bind     4819..4839
                     /mismatches=0
                     /label="5exR"
     misc_feature    complement(4938..4957)
                     /mismatches=0
                     /note="HXGPRTdtctF"
                     /ugene_name="primer_bind"
     misc_feature    join(5142..11597,1..534)
                     /left_end_term="BsaI"
                     /right_end_term="BsaI"
                     /left_end_seq="ATGT"
                     /right_end_seq="AGTT"
                     /left_end_strand="direct"
                     /right_end_strand="rev-compl"
                     /left_end_type="sticky"
                     /right_end_type="sticky"
                     /fragment_source="pCAS9-HXGPRT-sgRNA-UPRT"
                     /ugene_name="Fragment\ 1"
     misc_feature    5197..5219
                     /mismatches=0
                     /note="5ex2R"
                     /ugene_name="primer_bind"
     misc_feature    complement(5293..5314)
                     /mismatches=0
                     /note="HXGPRTdetectF2"
                     /ugene_name="primer_bind"
     misc_feature    5293..5312
                     /mismatches=0
                     /note="DHFRcolR-87"
                     /ugene_name="primer_bind"
     primer_bind     5366..5385
                     /mismatches=0
                     /label="HXGPRT-colonyR"
     misc_feature    complement(5403..5427)
                     /mismatches=0
                     /note="dhfr-lox66F"
                     /ugene_name="primer_bind"
     misc_feature    complement(5408..5441)
                     /mismatches=0
                     /ugene_name="primer_for_cloning"
     primer          5434..5457
                     /mismatches=0
                     /ugene_name="primer\ in\ toolbox"
     misc_feature    5466..6273
                     /mismatches=0
                     /ugene_name="SAG1-pro"
     misc_feature    7375..7396
                     /mismatches=0
                     /note="Cas9detectF"
                     /ugene_name="primer_bind"
     misc_feature    complement(8130..8151)
                     /mismatches=0
                     /note="Cas9detectR"
                     /ugene_name="primer_bind"
     primer          complement(10495..10512)
                     /mismatches=0
                     /ugene_name="primer\ in\ toolbox"
     primer          complement(10977..10996)
                     /mismatches=0
                     /ugene_name="primer\ in\ toolbox"
     primer          11240..11261
                     /mismatches=0
                     /ugene_name="primer\ in\ toolbox"
     primer          complement(11560..11579)
                     /mismatches=0
                     /ugene_name="primer\ in\ toolbox"
ORIGIN
        1 CAAGTAAGCA GAAGCACGCT GTATTTCCGG GAGGGTGCGA TGAGACAAAG TGCGCGAGTT
       61 GAAATCGTCG TGGGGACGAT TTCACCGCGG CCACATGTTG GAGACACTGA GGGCACACGG
      121 GAAACGCGAA AGATTTCAAA TTAACGTACC CAAACGCGAA AGCTTGCGCA GCATACACTC
      181 GAAGCGAACA TCCCGAACCA TCGAGAGGCG GAGAGCGATA AGTCTTTCAC GCTGCGAAGT
      241 GTTGCGACGG CTGCGCCGCT GCACTGTGAA TTGGGCGCCA ATATTGCATC CTAGGCCTGA
      301 CGCGCCTCCT GCAGAACGCG AGACACTGGG ATATGTAGAG CCAAGGGGGA AACCTTCGAA
      361 CTCTCGAATG TCTTCTCTGA CAAGAATCAT ATTTCCATCA GTTCTGTCAG ATTTTCAAAT
      421 GGCGACCTGC AGAGGCCTGC TTCCTCCCTG TGCGCTCTTC GAAGGGGCTT TCTGTCGCGC
      481 AGGGTCACCT CGTCCCCGAA GGGGGTGTTT GCCTTCTGGT AAATGGGGAT GTCAAGTTAA
      541 TGCCAGTTAA TGATGACGGT TTTAGAGCTA GAAATAGCAA GTTAAAATAA GGCTAGTCCG
      601 TTATCAACTT GAAAAGTGGC ACCGAGTCGG TGCTTTTTTG AGCTCCAGCT TTTGTTCCCT
      661 TTAGTGAGGG TTAATTTCGA GCTTGGCGTA ATCATGGTCA TAGCTGTTTC CTGTGTGAAA
      721 TTGTTATCCG CTCACAATTC CACACAACAT ACGAGCCGGA AGCATAAAGT GTAAAGCCTG
      781 GGGTGCCTAA TGAGTGAGCT AACTCACATT AATTGCGTTG CGCTCACTGC CCGCTTTCCA
      841 GTCGGGAAAC CTGTCGTGCC AGCTGCATTA ATGAATCGGC CAACGCGCGG GGAGAGGCGG
      901 TTTGCGTATT GGGCGCTCTT CCGCTTCCTC GCTCACTGAC TCGCTGCGCT CGGTCGTTCG
      961 GCTGCGGCGA GCGGTATCAG CTCACTCAAA GGCGGTAATA CGGTTATCCA CAGAATCAGG
     1021 GGATAACGCA GGAAAGAACA TGTGAGCAAA AGGCCAGCAA AAGGCCAGGA ACCGTAAAAA
     1081 GGCCGCGTTG CTGGCGTTTT TCCATAGGCT CCGCCCCCCT GACGAGCATC ACAAAAATCG
     1141 ACGCTCAAGT CAGAGGTGGC GAAACCCGAC AGGACTATAA AGATACCAGG CGTTTCCCCC
     1201 TGGAAGCTCC CTCGTGCGCT CTCCTGTTCC GACCCTGCCG CTTACCGGAT ACCTGTCCGC
     1261 CTTTCTCCCT TCGGGAAGCG TGGCGCTTTC TCATAGCTCA CGCTGTAGGT ATCTCAGTTC
     1321 GGTGTAGGTC GTTCGCTCCA AGCTGGGCTG TGTGCACGAA CCCCCCGTTC AGCCCGACCG
     1381 CTGCGCCTTA TCCGGTAACT ATCGTCTTGA GTCCAACCCG GTAAGACACG ACTTATCGCC
     1441 ACTGGCAGCA GCCACTGGTA ACAGGATTAG CAGAGCGAGG TATGTAGGCG GTGCTACAGA
     1501 GTTCTTGAAG TGGTGGCCTA ACTACGGCTA CACTAGAAGG ACAGTATTTG GTATCTGCGC
     1561 TCTGCTGAAG CCAGTTACCT TCGGAAAAAG AGTTGGTAGC TCTTGATCCG GCAAACAAAC
     1621 CACCGCTGGT AGCGGTGGTT TTTTTGTTTG CAAGCAGCAG ATTACGCGCA GAAAAAAAGG
     1681 ATCTCAAGAA GATCCTTTGA TCTTTTCTAC GGGGTCTGAC GCTCAGTGGA ACGAAAACTC
     1741 ACGTTAAGGG ATTTTGGTCA TGAGATTATC AAAAAGGATC TTCACCTAGA TCCTTTTAAA
     1801 TTAAAAATGA AGTTTTAAAT CAATCTAAAG TATATATGAG TAAACTTGGT CTGACAGTTA
     1861 CCAATGCTTA ATCAGTGAGG CACCTATCTC AGCGATCTGT CTATTTCGTT CATCCATAGT
     1921 TGCCTGACTC CCCGTCGTGT AGATAACTAC GATACGGGAG GGCTTACCAT CTGGCCCCAG
     1981 TGCTGCAATG ATACCGCGAG ACCCACGCTC ACCGGCTCCA GATTTATCAG CAATAAACCA
     2041 GCCAGCCGGA AGGGCCGAGC GCAGAAGTGG TCCTGCAACT TTATCCGCCT CCATCCAGTC
     2101 TATTAATTGT TGCCGGGAAG CTAGAGTAAG TAGTTCGCCA GTTAATAGTT TGCGCAACGT
     2161 TGTTGCCATT GCTACAGGCA TCGTGGTGTC ACGCTCGTCG TTTGGTATGG CTTCATTCAG
     2221 CTCCGGTTCC CAACGATCAA GGCGAGTTAC ATGATCCCCC ATGTTGTGCA AAAAAGCGGT
     2281 TAGCTCCTTC GGTCCTCCGA TCGTTGTCAG AAGTAAGTTG GCCGCAGTGT TATCACTCAT
     2341 GGTTATGGCA GCACTGCATA ATTCTCTTAC TGTCATGCCA TCCGTAAGAT GCTTTTCTGT
     2401 GACTGGTGAG TACTCAACCA AGTCATTCTG AGAATAGTGT ATGCGGCGAC CGAGTTGCTC
     2461 TTGCCCGGCG TCAATACGGG ATAATACCGC GCCACATAGC AGAACTTTAA AAGTGCTCAT
     2521 CATTGGAAAA CGTTCTTCGG GGCGAAAACT CTCAAGGATC TTACCGCTGT TGAGATCCAG
     2581 TTCGATGTAA CCCACTCGTG CACCCAACTG ATCTTCAGCA TCTTTTACTT TCACCAGCGT
     2641 TTCTGGGTGA GCAAAAACAG GAAGGCAAAA TGCCGCAAAA AAGGGAATAA GGGCGACACG
     2701 GAAATGTTGA ATACTCATAC TCTTCCTTTT TCAATATTAT TGAAGCATTT ATCAGGGTTA
     2761 TTGTCTCATG AGCGGATACA TATTTGAATG TATTTAGAAA AATAAACAAA TAGGGGTTCC
     2821 GCGCACATTT CCCCGAAAAG TGCCACCTAA ATTGTAAGCG TTAATATTTT GTTAAAATTC
     2881 GCGTTAAATT TTTGTTAAAT CAGCTCATTT TTTAACCAAT AGGCCGAAAT CGGCAAAATC
     2941 CCTTATAAAT CAAAAGAATA GACCGAGATA GGGTNNNNNN NNNNNNNNNN NNNNNNNNNN
     3001 NNNNNNNNNN NAAAGAACGT GGACTCCAAC GTCAAAGGNN NNNNNNNNNN NNNNNNNNNN
     3061 NNNNNNNNNN NNNNNNNNNN NNNNNNNTNN NNNNNNNNNN NNNNNNNNNN NNNNNNNNNN
     3121 NNNNNNNNNN NNNNNNNNNN NNNNNNNNNN NNNNNNNNNN NNNNNNNNNN NNNNNNNNNG
     3181 NNNNNNNNNN NNNNNNNNNN NNNNNNNNNN NNNNNNNNNN NNNNNNNNNN NNNNNNNNNN
     3241 NNNNNNNNNN NNNNNNNNNN NNNNNNNNNN NNNNNNNNNN NNNNNNNNNN NNNNNNNNNN
     3301 NNNNCCCATT CGCCATTCAG GCTGCGCAAC TGTTGGGAAG GGCGATCGGT GCGGGCCTCT
     3361 TCGCTATTAC GCCAGCTGGC GAAAGGGGGA TGTGCTGCAA GGCGATTAAG TTGGGTAACG
     3421 CCAGGGTTTT CCCAGTCACG ACGTTGTAAA ACGACGGCCA GTGAGCGCGC GTAATACGAC
     3481 TCACTATAGG GCGAATTGGG TACCTCCACC GCGGTGTCAC TGTAGCCTGC CAGAACACTT
     3541 GTCAACCGAC TGTGTCCACA TTTTTATGCG CACTGACTGG CATGAATGGC CAGAGGCAGG
     3601 CATCAGCAAG TCACGTAGGC CAACGCGTGC GCAGAAACGC TCAAGGCTCG ATTGTGGGTG
     3661 GGGGTTGGTA GCATTTTATC GACCTAAACA AGGTTTACAC TTAGGTGGTG CGGTTTTCCT
     3721 GATCTGGACG GATTCAGCGG TCGCAGATTA TCGATCTGCA AATGGTGTAC ACTTAGGTGT
     3781 CGCGGCTTAT TTAGTTAAGG GAGCTTCGTG GTCGGAGCCT AACAAGTCAA CAGAGACGTA
     3841 TCGCCAATCG TTCGCGGTGA AGAGTCGAAA CTGACAGCAC ATCGTAGGGA AACTGAGAGG
     3901 GTGCTCCTTT CTCTCCGTCG TTTGCGCTGC ACCATCCTGC AAGTGCATAG AAGGAAAGTT
     3961 GTCTGCTGTC GTGGGCAGAC AGCAACAGTC CAGCACTCTA GCGGCATACA GAACGATAAC
     4021 GCATTCACGA GTGGATACAC GCACATCTGC GTCACCCGCA ACTCGCTTTC GTTCTGATTG
     4081 ACAAAAAGAA AACAAGGCGA GGTGAGACTG TGTGAAATGC CACATGAAGA GTCATCCCTT
     4141 TTCTTCGATA AAGGACACAG GGGTCTCTGG CACCCCCTCG TCAGCTCTCT CCGACCCGAG
     4201 GCACTCTCCC TGATCCCTCC GAAAAGAGAG GAAAACGAGA GACGGGCAGC TTCTGTAGGG
     4261 CTATGCAGGG TTTANNNNNN NNNNNNNNNN NNNNNNNNNN NNNNNNNNNN NNNNNNNNNN
     4321 NNNNNNNNNN NNNNNNNNNN NNNNNNNNNN NNNNNNNNNN NNNNNNNNNN NNNNNNNNNN
     4381 NNNNNNNNNN NNNNNNNNNN NNNNNNNNNN NNNNNNNNNN NNNNNNNNNN NNNNNNNNNN
     4441 NNNNNNNNNN NNNNNNNNNN NNNNNNNNNN NNNNNNNNNN NNNNNNNNNN NNNNNNNNNN
     4501 NNNNNNNNNN NNNNNNNNNN NNNNNNNNNN NNNNNNNNNN NNNNNNNNNN NNNNNNNNNN
     4561 NNNNNNNNNN NNNNNNNNNN NNNNNNNNNN NNNNNNNNNN NNNNNNNNNN NNNNNNNNNN
     4621 NNNNNNNNNN NNNNNNNNNN NNNNNNNNNN NNNNNNNNNN NNNNNNNNNN NNNNNNNNNN
     4681 NNNNNNNNNN NNNNNNNNNN NNNNNNNNNN NNNNNNNNNN NNNNNNNNNN NNNNNNNNNN
     4741 NNNNNNNNNN NNNNNNNNNN NNNNNNNNNN NNNNNNNNNN NNNNNNNNNN NNNNNNNNNN
     4801 NNNNNNNNNN NNNNNNNNNN NNNNNNNNNN NNNNNNNNNN NNNNNNNNNN NNNNNNNNNN
     4861 NNNNNNNNNN NNNNNNNNNN NNNNNNNNNN NNNNNNNNNN NNNNNNNNNN NNNNNNNNNN
     4921 NNNNNNNNNN NNNNNNNNNN NNNNNNNNNN NNNNNNNNNN NNNNTTTGCT GGATCTGACA
     4981 ACGCCCCGTA GAGCAGAAAC GCACTACTAA AGCGAAACTT CACCCGTCCC TGCTGCACTC
     5041 AGAGCAGTGC TCCGCACTGC CGTGTGGTAA AATGAAAAGG TTCTACGAGA CACGCGTCTC
     5101 CGGATCGACA AGCGAAGTAT CTGCACACCT GGTCTCGATG TCGAACAAAG CACGGAGGAG
     5161 AGACGGAAAG TGCTTACATC GAACACGGTT ATCAAACCCG AGAAAAAGAA ACGAACAGAA
     5221 GAAAAAGGAA ACCTCCGCAT ACTTTTAAAG AATGAAGTTC CCCGATTTTC CCAAAAATGG
     5281 CGTCATTTTC GCGCACGGCA GTCAGATAAC AGGTGTAGCG GCTGCCCACC AACAGAGACG
     5341 GCGCGGCCGA CAGGACGCTA CTGGGACTGC GAACAGCAGC AAGATCGGAT CTTCCGCGGG
     5401 CGGGTTTGAA TGCAAGGTTT CGTGCTGATC AACTCGAGGT CGACGGTATC GATAAGCTTT
     5461 TACATCCGTT GCCTTTTCCA CGGTCCGTGA TTTCATGTGC GTGCAGCTTC AAAGACTGGT
     5521 CGTTGCGACT AATAAGACTG CAGTGACAGG TCGAATGGTG GGCACCTTGC TGATGACTAT
     5581 CTACTGCAAA GTCTGAGACA ACGAACGAAA CTTCCCACAC GAGGCATTTG AAACTGACGG
     5641 TGTCTAGGTA ATATGCACTG CAAGACACGG TACTGGGGCC TCGCTGAATT AGGGGCCGAT
     5701 CTCGTTGCCC TATCAGTGCT CACAGTGCCG CAACGTAACA CCAGGGCAGG TTCTTGACAG
     5761 TGGCAACAAT GTGCGACGGG CGTGTGAACG TTTCGTAGTC ATAGCGCTAG CACGTACCTA
     5821 GCCACATGGT CGTGAGGAGC TTTACCATGC GTCTAGAAGG TGGATGCGGG ACACGCCTTC
     5881 CTGGCCTTTG GCTCCCGAGA CGCGTGTTCT AACCACAAAC CTTGAGACGC GTGTTCCAAC
     5941 CACGCACCCT GACACGCGTG TTCCAACCAC GCACCCTGAG ACGCGTGTTC TAACCACGCA
     6001 CCCTGAGACG CGTGTTCTAA CCACGCACCC TGAGACGCGT GTTCTGCCGC ACAATGTGCA
     6061 CCTGTAGGAA GCTGTAGTCA CTGCTGATTC TCACTGTTCT CGGCAAGGGC CGACGACCGG
     6121 AGTACAGTTT TTGTGGGCAG AGCCGTTGTG CAGCTTTCCG TTCTTCTCGG TTGTGTCACA
     6181 TGTGTCATTG TCGTGTAAAC ACACGGTTGT ATGTCGGTTT CGCTGCACCA CTTCATTATT
     6241 TCTTCTGGTT TTTTGACGAG TATGCATCTA GACAAAATGG ACAAGAAGTA CAGCATCGGC
     6301 CTGGACATCG GCACCAACTC TGTGGGCTGG GCCGTGATCA CCGACGAGTA CAAGGTGCCC
     6361 AGCAAGAAAT TCAAGGTGCT GGGCAACACC GACCGGCACA GCATCAAGAA GAACCTGATC
     6421 GGCGCCCTGC TGTTCGACAG CGGAGAAACA GCCGAGGCCA CCCGGCTGAA GAGAACCGCC
     6481 AGAAGAAGAT ACACCAGACG GAAGAACCGG ATCTGCTATC TGCAAGAGAT CTTCAGCAAC
     6541 GAGATGGCCA AGGTGGACGA CAGCTTCTTC CACAGACTGG AAGAGTCCTT CCTGGTGGAA
     6601 GAGGATAAGA AGCACGAGCG GCACCCCATC TTCGGCAACA TCGTGGACGA GGTGGCCTAC
     6661 CACGAGAAGT ACCCCACCAT CTACCACCTG AGAAAGAAAC TGGTGGACAG CACCGACAAG
     6721 GCCGACCTGC GGCTGATCTA TCTGGCCCTG GCCCACATGA TCAAGTTCCG GGGCCACTTC
     6781 CTGATCGAGG GCGACCTGAA CCCCGACAAC AGCGACGTGG ACAAGCTGTT CATCCAGCTG
     6841 GTGCAGACCT ACAACCAGCT GTTCGAGGAA AACCCCATCA ACGCCAGCGG CGTGGACGCC
     6901 AAGGCCATCC TGTCTGCCAG ACTGAGCAAG AGCAGACGGC TGGAAAATCT GATCGCCCAG
     6961 CTGCCCGGCG AGAAGAAGAA TGGCCTGTTC GGCAACCTGA TTGCCCTGAG CCTGGGCCTG
     7021 ACCCCCAACT TCAAGAGCAA CTTCGACCTG GCCGAGGATG CCAAACTGCA GCTGAGCAAG
     7081 GACACCTACG ACGACGACCT GGACAACCTG CTGGCCCAGA TCGGCGACCA GTACGCCGAC
     7141 CTGTTTCTGG CCGCCAAGAA CCTGTCCGAC GCCATCCTGC TGAGCGACAT CCTGAGAGTG
     7201 AACACCGAGA TCACCAAGGC CCCCCTGAGC GCCTCTATGA TCAAGAGATA CGACGAGCAC
     7261 CACCAGGACC TGACCCTGCT GAAAGCTCTC GTGCGGCAGC AGCTGCCTGA GAAGTACAAA
     7321 GAGATTTTCT TCGACCAGAG CAAGAACGGC TACGCCGGCT ACATCGATGG CGGAGCCAGC
     7381 CAGGAAGAGT TCTACAAGTT CATCAAGCCC ATCCTGGAAA AGATGGACGG CACCGAGGAA
     7441 CTGCTCGTGA AGCTGAACAG AGAGGACCTG CTGCGGAAGC AGCGGACCTT CGACAACGGC
     7501 AGCATCCCCC ACCAGATCCA CCTGGGAGAG CTGCACGCCA TTCTGCGGCG GCAGGAAGAT
     7561 TTTTACCCAT TCCTGAAGGA CAACCGGGAA AAGATCGAGA AGATCCTGAC CTTCCGCATC
     7621 CCCTACTACG TGGGCCCTCT GGCCAGGGGA AACAGCAGAT TCGCCTGGAT GACCAGAAAG
     7681 AGCGAGGAAA CCATCACCCC CTGGAACTTC GAGGAAGTGG TGGACAAGGG CGCCAGCGCC
     7741 CAGAGCTTCA TCGAGCGGAT GACCAACTTC GATAAGAACC TGCCCAACGA GAAGGTGCTG
     7801 CCCAAGCACA GCCTGCTGTA CGAGTACTTC ACCGTGTACA ACGAGCTGAC CAAAGTGAAA
     7861 TACGTGACCG AGGGAATGAG AAAGCCCGCC TTCCTGAGCG GCGAGCAGAA AAAAGCCATC
     7921 GTGGACCTGC TGTTCAAGAC CAACCGGAAA GTGACCGTGA AGCAGCTGAA AGAGGACTAC
     7981 TTCAAGAAAA TCGAGTGCTT CGACTCCGTG GAAATCTCCG GCGTGGAAGA TCGGTTCAAC
     8041 GCCTCCCTGG GCACATACCA CGATCTGCTG AAAATTATCA AGGACAAGGA CTTCCTGGAC
     8101 AATGAGGAAA ACGAGGACAT TCTGGAAGAT ATCGTGCTGA CCCTGACACT GTTTGAGGAC
     8161 AGAGAGATGA TCGAGGAACG GCTGAAAACC TATGCCCACC TGTTCGACGA CAAAGTGATG
     8221 AAGCAGCTGA AGCGGCGGAG ATACACCGGC TGGGGCAGGC TGAGCCGGAA GCTGATCAAC
     8281 GGCATCCGGG ACAAGCAGTC CGGCAAGACA ATCCTGGATT TCCTGAAGTC CGACGGCTTC
     8341 GCCAACAGAA ACTTCATGCA GCTGATCCAC GACGACAGCC TGACCTTTAA AGAGGACATC
     8401 CAGAAAGCCC AGGTGTCCGG CCAGGGCGAT AGCCTGCACG AGCACATTGC CAATCTGGCC
     8461 GGCAGCCCCG CCATTAAGAA GGGCATCCTG CAGACAGTGA AGGTGGTGGA CGAGCTCGTG
     8521 AAAGTGATGG GCCGGCACAA GCCCGAGAAC ATCGTGATCG AAATGGCCAG AGAGAACCAG
     8581 ACCACCCAGA AGGGACAGAA GAACAGCCGC GAGAGAATGA AGCGGATCGA AGAGGGCATC
     8641 AAAGAGCTGG GCAGCCAGAT CCTGAAAGAA CACCCCGTGG AAAACACCCA GCTGCAGAAC
     8701 GAGAAGCTGT ACCTGTACTA CCTGCAGAAT GGGCGGGATA TGTACGTGGA CCAGGAACTG
     8761 GACATCAACC GGCTGTCCGA CTACGATGTG GACCATATCG TGCCTCAGAG CTTTCTGAAG
     8821 GACGACTCCA TCGATAACAA AGTGCTGACT CGGAGCGACA AGAACCGGGG CAAGAGCGAC
     8881 AACGTGCCCT CCGAAGAGGT CGTGAAGAAG ATGAAGAACT ACTGGCGCCA GCTGCTGAAT
     8941 GCCAAGCTGA TTACCCAGAG GAAGTTCGAC AATCTGACCA AGGCCGAGAG AGGCGGCCTG
     9001 AGCGAACTGG ATAAGGCCGG CTTCATCAAG AGACAGCTGG TGGAAACCCG GCAGATCACA
     9061 AAGCACGTGG CACAGATCCT GGACTCCCGG ATGAACACTA AGTACGACGA GAACGACAAA
     9121 CTGATCCGGG AAGTGAAAGT GATCACCCTG AAGTCCAAGC TGGTGTCCGA TTTCCGGAAG
     9181 GATTTCCAGT TTTACAAAGT GCGCGAGATC AACAACTACC ACCACGCCCA CGACGCCTAC
     9241 CTGAACGCCG TCGTGGGAAC CGCCCTGATC AAAAAGTACC CTAAGCTGGA AAGCGAGTTC
     9301 GTGTACGGCG ACTACAAGGT GTACGACGTG CGGAAGATGA TCGCCAAGAG CGAGCAGGAA
     9361 ATCGGCAAGG CTACCGCCAA GTACTTCTTC TACAGCAACA TCATGAACTT TTTCAAGACC
     9421 GAGATTACCC TGGCCAACGG CGAGATCCGG AAGCGGCCTC TGATCGAGAC AAACGGCGAA
     9481 ACAGGCGAGA TCGTGTGGGA TAAGGGCCGG GACTTTGCCA CCGTGCGGAA AGTGCTGTCT
     9541 ATGCCCCAAG TGAATATCGT GAAAAAGACC GAGGTGCAGA CAGGCGGCTT CAGCAAAGAG
     9601 TCTATCCTGC CCAAGAGGAA CAGCGACAAG CTGATCGCCA GAAAGAAGGA CTGGGACCCT
     9661 AAGAAGTACG GCGGCTTCGA CAGCCCCACC GTGGCCTATT CTGTGCTGGT GGTGGCCAAA
     9721 GTGGAAAAGG GCAAGTCCAA GAAACTGAAG AGTGTGAAAG AGCTGCTGGG GATCACCATC
     9781 ATGGAAAGAA GCAGCTTCGA GAAGAATCCC ATCGACTTTC TGGAAGCCAA GGGCTACAAA
     9841 GAAGTGAAAA AGGACCTGAT CATCAAGCTG CCTAAGTACT CCCTGTTCGA GCTGGAAAAC
     9901 GGCCGGAAGA GAATGCTGGC CTCTGCCGGC GAACTGCAGA AGGGAAACGA ACTGGCCCTG
     9961 CCCTCCAAAT ATGTGAACTT CCTGTACCTG GCCAGCCACT ATGAGAAGCT GAAGGGCTCC
    10021 CCCGAGGATA ATGAGCAGAA ACAGCTGTTT GTGGAACAGC ACAAACACTA CCTGGACGAG
    10081 ATCATCGAGC AGATCAGCGA GTTCTCCAAG AGAGTGATCC TGGCCGACGC TAATCTGGAC
    10141 AAGGTGCTGA GCGCCTACAA CAAGCACAGA GACAAGCCTA TCAGAGAGCA GGCCGAGAAT
    10201 ATCATCCACC TGTTTACCCT GACCAATCTG GGAGCCCCTG CCGCCTTCAA GTACTTTGAC
    10261 ACCACCATCG ACCGGAAGAG GTACACCAGC ACCAAAGAGG TGCTGGACGC CACCCTGATC
    10321 CACCAGAGCA TCACCGGCCT GTACGAGACA CGGATCGACC TGTCTCAGCT GGGAGGCGAC
    10381 GCCTATCCCT ATGACGTGCC CGATTATGCC AGCCTGGGCA GCGGCTCCCC CAAGAAAAAA
    10441 CGCAAGGTGG AAGATCCTAA GAAAAAGCGG AAAGTGGACG GCATTGGTAG TGGGAGCAAC
    10501 GGCAGCAGCG GATCCGTGAG CAAGGGCGAG GAGCTGTTCA CCGGGGTGGT GCCCATCCTG
    10561 GTCGAGCTGG ACGGCGACGT AAACGGCCAC AAGTTCAGCG TGCGCGGCGA GGGCGAGGGC
    10621 GATGCCACCA ACGGCAAGCT GACCCTGAAG TTCATCTGCA CCACCGGCAA GCTGCCCGTG
    10681 CCCTGGCCCA CCCTCGTGAC CACCCTGACC TACGGCGTGC AGTGCTTCAG CCGCTACCCC
    10741 GACCACATGA AGCAGCACGA CTTCTTCAAG TCCGCCATGC CCGAAGGCTA CGTCCAGGAG
    10801 CGCACCATCT CCTTCAAGGA CGACGGCACC TACAAGACCC GCGCCGAGGT GAAGTTCGAG
    10861 GGCGACACCC TGGTGAACCG CATCGAGCTG AAGGGCATCG ACTTCAAGGA GGACGGCAAC
    10921 ATCCTGGGGC ACAAGCTGGA GTACAACTTC AACAGCCACA ACGTCTATAT CACGGCCGAC
    10981 AAGCAGAAGA ACGGCATCAA GGCGAACTTC AAGATCCGCC ACAACGTCGA GGACGGCAGC
    11041 GTGCAGCTCG CCGACCACTA CCAGCAGAAC ACCCCCATCG GCGACGGCCC CGTGCTGCTG
    11101 CCCGACAACC ACTACCTGAG CACCCAGTCC AAGCTGAGCA AAGACCCCAA CGAGAAGCGC
    11161 GATCACATGG TCCTGCTGGA GTTCGTGACC GCCGCCGGGA TCACTCTCGG CATGGACGAG
    11221 CTGTACAAGT AGTTAATTAA TCACCGTTGT GCTCACTTCT CAAATCGACA AAGGAAACAC
    11281 ACTTCGTGCA GCATGTGCCC CATTATAAAG AAACTGAGTT GTTCCGCTGT GGCTTGCAGG
    11341 TGTCACATCC ACAAAAACCG GCCGACTCTA AATAGGAGTG TTTCGCAGCA AGCAGCGAAA
    11401 GTTTATGACT GGGTCCGAAT CTCTGAACGG ATGTGTGGCG GACCTGGCTG ATGTTGATCG
    11461 CCGTCGACAC ACGCGCCACA TGGGTCAATA CACAAGACAG CTATCAGTTG TTTTAGTCGA
    11521 ACCGGTTAAC ACAATTCTTG CCCCCCCGAG GGGGATCGAT CCACTAGTTC TAGAGCGGCC
    11581 GCCACCGCGG TGGAGCT
//
