# Supplementary material for: A Toxoplasma gondii O-glycosyltransferase that modulates bradyzoite cyst wall rigidity is distinct from host homologues
Source: Nat Commun. 2024 May 6;15:3792. doi: 10.1038/s41467-024-48253-w (PMC11074326; doi:10.1038/s41467-024-48253-w)
Supplement: Supplementary file 6 — Supplementary Data 3 [file 41467_2024_48253_MOESM6_ESM.zip › Supplementary_Dataset4/pCas9GFP-HXGPRT-sgT3-2.gb]

LOCUS       pCAS9-HXGPRT-sgRNA-UPRT 11597 bp                        01-FEB-2023
EMBL_ID     pCAS9-HXGPRT-sgRNA-UPRT 11600 bp                        31-JAN-2023
EMBL_ID     pCAS9-HXGPRT-sgRNA-UPRT 11600 bp                        28-NOV-2022
EMBL_ID     pCAS9-HXGPRT-sgRNA-UPRT 11600 bp                        12-SEP-2022
EMBL_ID     pCAS9-HXGPRT-sgRNA-UPRT 11606 bp                        07-SEP-2022
EMBL_ID     pCAS9-HXGPRT-sgRNA-UPRT 11606 bp                        12-FEB-2019
EMBL_ID     pCAS9-HXGPRT-sgRNA-UPRT 11606 bp                        14-JAN-2019
EMBL_ID     pCAS9-HXGPRT-sgRNA-UPRT 11606 bp                        14-FEB-2017
EMBL_ID     pCAS9-HXGPRT-sgRNA-UPRT 11578 bp                        14-FEB-2017
EMBL_ID     pCAS9-HXGPRT-sgRNA-UPRT 11598 bp                        14-FEB-2017
EMBL_ID     pCAS9-HXGPRT-sgRNA-UPRT 11598 bp                        03-AUG-2016
EMBL_ID     pCAS9-HXGPRT-sgRNA-UPRT 11598 bp                        08-AUG-2016
EMBL_ID     pCAS9-HXGPRT-sgRNA-UPRT 11598 bp                        14-FEB-2017
EMBL_ID     pCAS9-HXGPRT-sgRNA-UPRT 11606 bp                        14-FEB-2017
EMBL_ID     pCAS9-HXGPRT-sgRNA-UPRT 11606 bp                        19-FEB-2017
EMBL_ID     pCAS9-HXGPRT-sgRNA-UPRT 11606 bp                        14-JAN-2019
EMBL_ID     pCAS9-HXGPRT-sgRNA-UPRT 11606 bp                        02-MAR-2020
EMBL_ID     pCAS9-HXGPRT-sgRNA-UPRT 11606 bp                        12-SEP-2022
EMBL_ID     pCAS9-HXGPRT-sgRNA-UPRT 11600 bp                        14-SEP-2022
EMBL_ID     pCAS9-HXGPRT-sgRNA-UPRT 11600 bp                        30-JAN-2023
EMBL_ID     pCAS9-HXGPRT-sgRNA-UPRT 11599 bp                        01-FEB-2023
UNIMARK     pCAS9-HXGPRT-sgRNA-UPRT annotations
            pCAS9-HXGPRT-sgRNA-UPRT
FEATURES             Location/Qualifiers
     misc_feature    1..11597
                     /comment="Molecule is created with Unipro UGENE v1.16"
                     /ugene_name="source"
     primer          1..20
                     /mismatches=0
                     /ugene_name="primer\ in\ toolbox"
     misc_feature    complement(519..538)
                     /mismatches=0
                     /note="sgRNAr"
                     /ugene_name="primer_bind"
     misc_feature    539..558
                     /mismatches=0
                     /note="T3-2 stomach2"
                     /ugene_name="gRNA"
     misc_feature    559..578
                     /mismatches=0
                     /note="BsaI-mutF"
                     /ugene_name="primer_bind"
     misc_feature    559..578
                     /mismatches=0
                     /note="gRNAf"
                     /ugene_name="primer_bind"
     misc_feature    559..633
                     /mismatches=0
                     /ugene_name="gRNA-scaffold"
     misc_feature    563..1992
                     /left_end_term="BsaI"
                     /right_end_term="BsaI"
                     /left_end_seq="GTTT"
                     /right_end_seq="ACCG"
                     /left_end_strand="direct"
                     /right_end_strand="rev-compl"
                     /left_end_type="sticky"
                     /right_end_type="sticky"
                     /fragment_source="pCAS9-HXGPRT-sgRNA-UPRT"
                     /ugene_name="Fragment\ 3"
     primer          complement(693..711)
                     /mismatches=0
                     /ugene_name="primer\ in\ toolbox"
     misc_feature    complement(1000..1020)
                     /mismatches=0
                     /note="sgRNAcolR"
                     /ugene_name="primer_bind"
     misc_feature    1997..4168
                     /left_end_term="BsaI"
                     /right_end_term="BsaI"
                     /left_end_seq="ACCG"
                     /right_end_seq="GGCA"
                     /left_end_strand="direct"
                     /right_end_strand="rev-compl"
                     /left_end_type="sticky"
                     /right_end_type="sticky"
                     /fragment_source="pCAS9-HXGPRT-sgRNA-UPRT"
                     /ugene_name="Fragment\ 2"
     primer          3446..3462
                     /mismatches=0
                     /label="M13F(-20)"
                     /ugene_name="primer\ in\ toolbox"
     misc_feature    3496..3524
                     /mismatches=0
                     /ugene_name="primer_for_cloning"
     primer          3499..3519
                     /mismatches=0
                     /ugene_name="primer\ in\ toolbox"
     misc_feature    complement(3505..5432)
                     /ugene_name="HXGPRT"
     primer          3514..3533
                     /mismatches=0
                     /ugene_name="primer\ in\ toolbox"
     primer_bind     complement(3730..3749)
                     /mismatches=0
                     /label="HXGPRT-colonyF"
     misc_feature    complement(3984..4003)
                     /mismatches=0
                     /note="KU3exF-87"
                     /ugene_name="primer_bind"
     misc_feature    4173..5137
                     /left_end_term="BsaI"
                     /right_end_term="BsaI"
                     /left_end_seq="GGCA"
                     /right_end_seq="ATGT"
                     /left_end_strand="direct"
                     /right_end_strand="rev-compl"
                     /left_end_type="sticky"
                     /right_end_type="sticky"
                     /fragment_source="pCAS9-HXGPRT-sgRNA-UPRT"
                     /ugene_name="Fragment\ 4"
     misc_feature    4221..4242
                     /mismatches=0
                     /note="HXGPRTdtctR"
                     /ugene_name="primer_bind"
     primer          complement(4380..4399)
                     /mismatches=0
                     /label="HX_F"
                     /ugene_name="primer_bind"
     misc_feature    4560..4581
                     /mismatches=0
                     /note="HXGPRTdtctR2"
                     /ugene_name="primer_bind"
     misc_feature    complement(4815..4834)
                     /mismatches=0
                     /note="HX-detectR"
                     /ugene_name="primer_bind"
     primer_bind     4819..4839
                     /mismatches=0
                     /label="5exR"
     misc_feature    complement(4938..4957)
                     /mismatches=0
                     /note="HXGPRTdtctF"
                     /ugene_name="primer_bind"
     misc_feature    join(5142..11597,1..534)
                     /left_end_term="BsaI"
                     /right_end_term="BsaI"
                     /left_end_seq="ATGT"
                     /right_end_seq="AGTT"
                     /left_end_strand="direct"
                     /right_end_strand="rev-compl"
                     /left_end_type="sticky"
                     /right_end_type="sticky"
                     /fragment_source="pCAS9-HXGPRT-sgRNA-UPRT"
                     /ugene_name="Fragment\ 1"
     misc_feature    5197..5219
                     /mismatches=0
                     /note="5ex2R"
                     /ugene_name="primer_bind"
     misc_feature    complement(5293..5314)
                     /mismatches=0
                     /note="HXGPRTdetectF2"
                     /ugene_name="primer_bind"
     misc_feature    5293..5312
                     /mismatches=0
                     /note="DHFRcolR-87"
                     /ugene_name="primer_bind"
     primer_bind     5366..5385
                     /mismatches=0
                     /label="HXGPRT-colonyR"
     misc_feature    complement(5403..5427)
                     /mismatches=0
                     /note="dhfr-lox66F"
                     /ugene_name="primer_bind"
     misc_feature    complement(5408..5441)
                     /mismatches=0
                     /ugene_name="primer_for_cloning"
     primer          5434..5457
                     /mismatches=0
                     /ugene_name="primer\ in\ toolbox"
     misc_feature    5466..6273
                     /mismatches=0
                     /ugene_name="SAG1-pro"
     misc_feature    7375..7396
                     /mismatches=0
                     /note="Cas9detectF"
                     /ugene_name="primer_bind"
     misc_feature    complement(8130..8151)
                     /mismatches=0
                     /note="Cas9detectR"
                     /ugene_name="primer_bind"
     primer          complement(10495..10512)
                     /mismatches=0
                     /ugene_name="primer\ in\ toolbox"
     primer          complement(10977..10996)
                     /mismatches=0
                     /ugene_name="primer\ in\ toolbox"
     primer          11240..11261
                     /mismatches=0
                     /ugene_name="primer\ in\ toolbox"
     primer          complement(11560..11579)
                     /mismatches=0
                     /ugene_name="primer\ in\ toolbox"
ORIGIN
        1 CAAGTAAGCA GAAGCACGCT GTATTTCCGG GAGGGTGCGA TGAGACAAAG TGCGCGAGTT
       61 GAAATCGTCG TGGGGACGAT TTCACCGCGG CCACATGTTG GAGACACTGA GGGCACACGG
      121 GAAACGCGAA AGATTTCAAA TTAACGTACC CAAACGCGAA AGCTTGCGCA GCATACACTC
      181 GAAGCGAACA TCCCGAACCA TCGAGAGGCG GAGAGCGATA AGTCTTTCAC GCTGCGAAGT
      241 GTTGCGACGG CTGCGCCGCT GCACTGTGAA TTGGGCGCCA ATATTGCATC CTAGGCCTGA
      301 CGCGCCTCCT GCAGAACGCG AGACACTGGG ATATGTAGAG CCAAGGGGGA AACCTTCGAA
      361 CTCTCGAATG TCTTCTCTGA CAAGAATCAT ATTTCCATCA GTTCTGTCAG ATTTTCAAAT
      421 GGCGACCTGC AGAGGCCTGC TTCCTCCCTG TGCGCTCTTC GAAGGGGCTT TCTGTCGCGC
      481 AGGGTCACCT CGTCCCCGAA GGGGGTGTTT GCCTTCTGGT AAATGGGGAT GTCAAGTTCT
      541 GATGGAGCAC TCGTACGAGT TTTAGAGCTA GAAATAGCAA GTTAAAATAA GGCTAGTCCG
      601 TTATCAACTT GAAAAGTGGC ACCGAGTCGG TGCTTTTTTG AGCTCCAGCT TTTGTTCCCT
      661 TTAGTGAGGG TTAATTTCGA GCTTGGCGTA ATCATGGTCA TAGCTGTTTC CTGTGTGAAA
      721 TTGTTATCCG CTCACAATTC CACACAACAT ACGAGCCGGA AGCATAAAGT GTAAAGCCTG
      781 GGGTGCCTAA TGAGTGAGCT AACTCACATT AATTGCGTTG CGCTCACTGC CCGCTTTCCA
      841 GTCGGGAAAC CTGTCGTGCC AGCTGCATTA ATGAATCGGC CAACGCGCGG GGAGAGGCGG
      901 TTTGCGTATT GGGCGCTCTT CCGCTTCCTC GCTCACTGAC TCGCTGCGCT CGGTCGTTCG
      961 GCTGCGGCGA GCGGTATCAG CTCACTCAAA GGCGGTAATA CGGTTATCCA CAGAATCAGG
     1021 GGATAACGCA GGAAAGAACA TGTGAGCAAA AGGCCAGCAA AAGGCCAGGA ACCGTAAAAA
     1081 GGCCGCGTTG CTGGCGTTTT TCCATAGGCT CCGCCCCCCT GACGAGCATC ACAAAAATCG
     1141 ACGCTCAAGT CAGAGGTGGC GAAACCCGAC AGGACTATAA AGATACCAGG CGTTTCCCCC
     1201 TGGAAGCTCC CTCGTGCGCT CTCCTGTTCC GACCCTGCCG CTTACCGGAT ACCTGTCCGC
     1261 CTTTCTCCCT TCGGGAAGCG TGGCGCTTTC TCATAGCTCA CGCTGTAGGT ATCTCAGTTC
     1321 GGTGTAGGTC GTTCGCTCCA AGCTGGGCTG TGTGCACGAA CCCCCCGTTC AGCCCGACCG
     1381 CTGCGCCTTA TCCGGTAACT ATCGTCTTGA GTCCAACCCG GTAAGACACG ACTTATCGCC
     1441 ACTGGCAGCA GCCACTGGTA ACAGGATTAG CAGAGCGAGG TATGTAGGCG GTGCTACAGA
     1501 GTTCTTGAAG TGGTGGCCTA ACTACGGCTA CACTAGAAGG ACAGTATTTG GTATCTGCGC
     1561 TCTGCTGAAG CCAGTTACCT TCGGAAAAAG AGTTGGTAGC TCTTGATCCG GCAAACAAAC
     1621 CACCGCTGGT AGCGGTGGTT TTTTTGTTTG CAAGCAGCAG ATTACGCGCA GAAAAAAAGG
     1681 ATCTCAAGAA GATCCTTTGA TCTTTTCTAC GGGGTCTGAC GCTCAGTGGA ACGAAAACTC
     1741 ACGTTAAGGG ATTTTGGTCA TGAGATTATC AAAAAGGATC TTCACCTAGA TCCTTTTAAA
     1801 TTAAAAATGA AGTTTTAAAT CAATCTAAAG TATATATGAG TAAACTTGGT CTGACAGTTA
     1861 CCAATGCTTA ATCAGTGAGG CACCTATCTC AGCGATCTGT CTATTTCGTT CATCCATAGT
     1921 TGCCTGACTC CCCGTCGTGT AGATAACTAC GATACGGGAG GGCTTACCAT CTGGCCCCAG
     1981 TGCTGCAATG ATACCGCGAG ACCCACGCTC ACCGGCTCCA GATTTATCAG CAATAAACCA
     2041 GCCAGCCGGA AGGGCCGAGC GCAGAAGTGG TCCTGCAACT TTATCCGCCT CCATCCAGTC
     2101 TATTAATTGT TGCCGGGAAG CTAGAGTAAG TAGTTCGCCA GTTAATAGTT TGCGCAACGT
     2161 TGTTGCCATT GCTACAGGCA TCGTGGTGTC ACGCTCGTCG TTTGGTATGG CTTCATTCAG
     2221 CTCCGGTTCC CAACGATCAA GGCGAGTTAC ATGATCCCCC ATGTTGTGCA AAAAAGCGGT
     2281 TAGCTCCTTC GGTCCTCCGA TCGTTGTCAG AAGTAAGTTG GCCGCAGTGT TATCACTCAT
     2341 GGTTATGGCA GCACTGCATA ATTCTCTTAC TGTCATGCCA TCCGTAAGAT GCTTTTCTGT
     2401 GACTGGTGAG TACTCAACCA AGTCATTCTG AGAATAGTGT ATGCGGCGAC CGAGTTGCTC
     2461 TTGCCCGGCG TCAATACGGG ATAATACCGC GCCACATAGC AGAACTTTAA AAGTGCTCAT
     2521 CATTGGAAAA CGTTCTTCGG GGCGAAAACT CTCAAGGATC TTACCGCTGT TGAGATCCAG
     2581 TTCGATGTAA CCCACTCGTG CACCCAACTG ATCTTCAGCA TCTTTTACTT TCACCAGCGT
     2641 TTCTGGGTGA GCAAAAACAG GAAGGCAAAA TGCCGCAAAA AAGGGAATAA GGGCGACACG
     2701 GAAATGTTGA ATACTCATAC TCTTCCTTTT TCAATATTAT TGAAGCATTT ATCAGGGTTA
     2761 TTGTCTCATG AGCGGATACA TATTTGAATG TATTTAGAAA AATAAACAAA TAGGGGTTCC
     2821 GCGCACATTT CCCCGAAAAG TGCCACCTAA ATTGTAAGCG TTAATATTTT GTTAAAATTC
     2881 GCGTTAAATT TTTGTTAAAT CAGCTCATTT TTTAACCAAT AGGCCGAAAT CGGCAAAATC
     2941 CCTTATAAAT CAAAAGAATA GACCGAGATA GGGTNNNNNN NNNNNNNNNN NNNNNNNNNN
     3001 NNNNNNNNNN NAAAGAACGT GGACTCCAAC GTCAAAGGNN NNNNNNNNNN NNNNNNNNNN
     3061 NNNNNNNNNN NNNNNNNNNN NNNNNNNTNN NNNNNNNNNN NNNNNNNNNN NNNNNNNNNN
     3121 NNNNNNNNNN NNNNNNNNNN NNNNNNNNNN NNNNNNNNNN NNNNNNNNNN NNNNNNNNNG
     3181 NNNNNNNNNN NNNNNNNNNN NNNNNNNNNN NNNNNNNNNN NNNNNNNNNN NNNNNNNNNN
     3241 NNNNNNNNNN NNNNNNNNNN NNNNNNNNNN NNNNNNNNNN NNNNNNNNNN NNNNNNNNNN
     3301 NNNNCCCATT CGCCATTCAG GCTGCGCAAC TGTTGGGAAG GGCGATCGGT GCGGGCCTCT
     3361 TCGCTATTAC GCCAGCTGGC GAAAGGGGGA TGTGCTGCAA GGCGATTAAG TTGGGTAACG
     3421 CCAGGGTTTT CCCAGTCACG ACGTTGTAAA ACGACGGCCA GTGAGCGCGC GTAATACGAC
     3481 TCACTATAGG GCGAATTGGG TACCTCCACC GCGGTGTCAC TGTAGCCTGC CAGAACACTT
     3541 GTCAACCGAC TGTGTCCACA TTTTTATGCG CACTGACTGG CATGAATGGC CAGAGGCAGG
     3601 CATCAGCAAG TCACGTAGGC CAACGCGTGC GCAGAAACGC TCAAGGCTCG ATTGTGGGTG
     3661 GGGGTTGGTA GCATTTTATC GACCTAAACA AGGTTTACAC TTAGGTGGTG CGGTTTTCCT
     3721 GATCTGGACG GATTCAGCGG TCGCAGATTA TCGATCTGCA AATGGTGTAC ACTTAGGTGT
     3781 CGCGGCTTAT TTAGTTAAGG GAGCTTCGTG GTCGGAGCCT AACAAGTCAA CAGAGACGTA
     3841 TCGCCAATCG TTCGCGGTGA AGAGTCGAAA CTGACAGCAC ATCGTAGGGA AACTGAGAGG
     3901 GTGCTCCTTT CTCTCCGTCG TTTGCGCTGC ACCATCCTGC AAGTGCATAG AAGGAAAGTT
     3961 GTCTGCTGTC GTGGGCAGAC AGCAACAGTC CAGCACTCTA GCGGCATACA GAACGATAAC
     4021 GCATTCACGA GTGGATACAC GCACATCTGC GTCACCCGCA ACTCGCTTTC GTTCTGATTG
     4081 ACAAAAAGAA AACAAGGCGA GGTGAGACTG TGTGAAATGC CACATGAAGA GTCATCCCTT
     4141 TTCTTCGATA AAGGACACAG GGGTCTCTGG CACCCCCTCG TCAGCTCTCT CCGACCCGAG
     4201 GCACTCTCCC TGATCCCTCC GAAAAGAGAG GAAAACGAGA GACGGGCAGC TTCTGTAGGG
     4261 CTATGCAGGG TTTANNNNNN NNNNNNNNNN NNNNNNNNNN NNNNNNNNNN NNNNNNNNNN
     4321 NNNNNNNNNN NNNNNNNNNN NNNNNNNNNN NNNNNNNNNN NNNNNNNNNN NNNNNNNNNN
     4381 NNNNNNNNNN NNNNNNNNNN NNNNNNNNNN NNNNNNNNNN NNNNNNNNNN NNNNNNNNNN
     4441 NNNNNNNNNN NNNNNNNNNN NNNNNNNNNN NNNNNNNNNN NNNNNNNNNN NNNNNNNNNN
     4501 NNNNNNNNNN NNNNNNNNNN NNNNNNNNNN NNNNNNNNNN NNNNNNNNNN NNNNNNNNNN
     4561 NNNNNNNNNN NNNNNNNNNN NNNNNNNNNN NNNNNNNNNN NNNNNNNNNN NNNNNNNNNN
     4621 NNNNNNNNNN NNNNNNNNNN NNNNNNNNNN NNNNNNNNNN NNNNNNNNNN NNNNNNNNNN
     4681 NNNNNNNNNN NNNNNNNNNN NNNNNNNNNN NNNNNNNNNN NNNNNNNNNN NNNNNNNNNN
     4741 NNNNNNNNNN NNNNNNNNNN NNNNNNNNNN NNNNNNNNNN NNNNNNNNNN NNNNNNNNNN
     4801 NNNNNNNNNN NNNNNNNNNN NNNNNNNNNN NNNNNNNNNN NNNNNNNNNN NNNNNNNNNN
     4861 NNNNNNNNNN NNNNNNNNNN NNNNNNNNNN NNNNNNNNNN NNNNNNNNNN NNNNNNNNNN
     4921 NNNNNNNNNN NNNNNNNNNN NNNNNNNNNN NNNNNNNNNN NNNNTTTGCT GGATCTGACA
     4981 ACGCCCCGTA GAGCAGAAAC GCACTACTAA AGCGAAACTT CACCCGTCCC TGCTGCACTC
     5041 AGAGCAGTGC TCCGCACTGC CGTGTGGTAA AATGAAAAGG TTCTACGAGA CACGCGTCTC
     5101 CGGATCGACA AGCGAAGTAT CTGCACACCT GGTCTCGATG TCGAACAAAG CACGGAGGAG
     5161 AGACGGAAAG TGCTTACATC GAACACGGTT ATCAAACCCG AGAAAAAGAA ACGAACAGAA
     5221 GAAAAAGGAA ACCTCCGCAT ACTTTTAAAG AATGAAGTTC CCCGATTTTC CCAAAAATGG
     5281 CGTCATTTTC GCGCACGGCA GTCAGATAAC AGGTGTAGCG GCTGCCCACC AACAGAGACG
     5341 GCGCGGCCGA CAGGACGCTA CTGGGACTGC GAACAGCAGC AAGATCGGAT CTTCCGCGGG
     5401 CGGGTTTGAA TGCAAGGTTT CGTGCTGATC AACTCGAGGT CGACGGTATC GATAAGCTTT
     5461 TACATCCGTT GCCTTTTCCA CGGTCCGTGA TTTCATGTGC GTGCAGCTTC AAAGACTGGT
     5521 CGTTGCGACT AATAAGACTG CAGTGACAGG TCGAATGGTG GGCACCTTGC TGATGACTAT
     5581 CTACTGCAAA GTCTGAGACA ACGAACGAAA CTTCCCACAC GAGGCATTTG AAACTGACGG
     5641 TGTCTAGGTA ATATGCACTG CAAGACACGG TACTGGGGCC TCGCTGAATT AGGGGCCGAT
     5701 CTCGTTGCCC TATCAGTGCT CACAGTGCCG CAACGTAACA CCAGGGCAGG TTCTTGACAG
     5761 TGGCAACAAT GTGCGACGGG CGTGTGAACG TTTCGTAGTC ATAGCGCTAG CACGTACCTA
     5821 GCCACATGGT CGTGAGGAGC TTTACCATGC GTCTAGAAGG TGGATGCGGG ACACGCCTTC
     5881 CTGGCCTTTG GCTCCCGAGA CGCGTGTTCT AACCACAAAC CTTGAGACGC GTGTTCCAAC
     5941 CACGCACCCT GACACGCGTG TTCCAACCAC GCACCCTGAG ACGCGTGTTC TAACCACGCA
     6001 CCCTGAGACG CGTGTTCTAA CCACGCACCC TGAGACGCGT GTTCTGCCGC ACAATGTGCA
     6061 CCTGTAGGAA GCTGTAGTCA CTGCTGATTC TCACTGTTCT CGGCAAGGGC CGACGACCGG
     6121 AGTACAGTTT TTGTGGGCAG AGCCGTTGTG CAGCTTTCCG TTCTTCTCGG TTGTGTCACA
     6181 TGTGTCATTG TCGTGTAAAC ACACGGTTGT ATGTCGGTTT CGCTGCACCA CTTCATTATT
     6241 TCTTCTGGTT TTTTGACGAG TATGCATCTA GACAAAATGG ACAAGAAGTA CAGCATCGGC
     6301 CTGGACATCG GCACCAACTC TGTGGGCTGG GCCGTGATCA CCGACGAGTA CAAGGTGCCC
     6361 AGCAAGAAAT TCAAGGTGCT GGGCAACACC GACCGGCACA GCATCAAGAA GAACCTGATC
     6421 GGCGCCCTGC TGTTCGACAG CGGAGAAACA GCCGAGGCCA CCCGGCTGAA GAGAACCGCC
     6481 AGAAGAAGAT ACACCAGACG GAAGAACCGG ATCTGCTATC TGCAAGAGAT CTTCAGCAAC
     6541 GAGATGGCCA AGGTGGACGA CAGCTTCTTC CACAGACTGG AAGAGTCCTT CCTGGTGGAA
     6601 GAGGATAAGA AGCACGAGCG GCACCCCATC TTCGGCAACA TCGTGGACGA GGTGGCCTAC
     6661 CACGAGAAGT ACCCCACCAT CTACCACCTG AGAAAGAAAC TGGTGGACAG CACCGACAAG
     6721 GCCGACCTGC GGCTGATCTA TCTGGCCCTG GCCCACATGA TCAAGTTCCG GGGCCACTTC
     6781 CTGATCGAGG GCGACCTGAA CCCCGACAAC AGCGACGTGG ACAAGCTGTT CATCCAGCTG
     6841 GTGCAGACCT ACAACCAGCT GTTCGAGGAA AACCCCATCA ACGCCAGCGG CGTGGACGCC
     6901 AAGGCCATCC TGTCTGCCAG ACTGAGCAAG AGCAGACGGC TGGAAAATCT GATCGCCCAG
     6961 CTGCCCGGCG AGAAGAAGAA TGGCCTGTTC GGCAACCTGA TTGCCCTGAG CCTGGGCCTG
     7021 ACCCCCAACT TCAAGAGCAA CTTCGACCTG GCCGAGGATG CCAAACTGCA GCTGAGCAAG
     7081 GACACCTACG ACGACGACCT GGACAACCTG CTGGCCCAGA TCGGCGACCA GTACGCCGAC
     7141 CTGTTTCTGG CCGCCAAGAA CCTGTCCGAC GCCATCCTGC TGAGCGACAT CCTGAGAGTG
     7201 AACACCGAGA TCACCAAGGC CCCCCTGAGC GCCTCTATGA TCAAGAGATA CGACGAGCAC
     7261 CACCAGGACC TGACCCTGCT GAAAGCTCTC GTGCGGCAGC AGCTGCCTGA GAAGTACAAA
     7321 GAGATTTTCT TCGACCAGAG CAAGAACGGC TACGCCGGCT ACATCGATGG CGGAGCCAGC
     7381 CAGGAAGAGT TCTACAAGTT CATCAAGCCC ATCCTGGAAA AGATGGACGG CACCGAGGAA
     7441 CTGCTCGTGA AGCTGAACAG AGAGGACCTG CTGCGGAAGC AGCGGACCTT CGACAACGGC
     7501 AGCATCCCCC ACCAGATCCA CCTGGGAGAG CTGCACGCCA TTCTGCGGCG GCAGGAAGAT
     7561 TTTTACCCAT TCCTGAAGGA CAACCGGGAA AAGATCGAGA AGATCCTGAC CTTCCGCATC
     7621 CCCTACTACG TGGGCCCTCT GGCCAGGGGA AACAGCAGAT TCGCCTGGAT GACCAGAAAG
     7681 AGCGAGGAAA CCATCACCCC CTGGAACTTC GAGGAAGTGG TGGACAAGGG CGCCAGCGCC
     7741 CAGAGCTTCA TCGAGCGGAT GACCAACTTC GATAAGAACC TGCCCAACGA GAAGGTGCTG
     7801 CCCAAGCACA GCCTGCTGTA CGAGTACTTC ACCGTGTACA ACGAGCTGAC CAAAGTGAAA
     7861 TACGTGACCG AGGGAATGAG AAAGCCCGCC TTCCTGAGCG GCGAGCAGAA AAAAGCCATC
     7921 GTGGACCTGC TGTTCAAGAC CAACCGGAAA GTGACCGTGA AGCAGCTGAA AGAGGACTAC
     7981 TTCAAGAAAA TCGAGTGCTT CGACTCCGTG GAAATCTCCG GCGTGGAAGA TCGGTTCAAC
     8041 GCCTCCCTGG GCACATACCA CGATCTGCTG AAAATTATCA AGGACAAGGA CTTCCTGGAC
     8101 AATGAGGAAA ACGAGGACAT TCTGGAAGAT ATCGTGCTGA CCCTGACACT GTTTGAGGAC
     8161 AGAGAGATGA TCGAGGAACG GCTGAAAACC TATGCCCACC TGTTCGACGA CAAAGTGATG
     8221 AAGCAGCTGA AGCGGCGGAG ATACACCGGC TGGGGCAGGC TGAGCCGGAA GCTGATCAAC
     8281 GGCATCCGGG ACAAGCAGTC CGGCAAGACA ATCCTGGATT TCCTGAAGTC CGACGGCTTC
     8341 GCCAACAGAA ACTTCATGCA GCTGATCCAC GACGACAGCC TGACCTTTAA AGAGGACATC
     8401 CAGAAAGCCC AGGTGTCCGG CCAGGGCGAT AGCCTGCACG AGCACATTGC CAATCTGGCC
     8461 GGCAGCCCCG CCATTAAGAA GGGCATCCTG CAGACAGTGA AGGTGGTGGA CGAGCTCGTG
     8521 AAAGTGATGG GCCGGCACAA GCCCGAGAAC ATCGTGATCG AAATGGCCAG AGAGAACCAG
     8581 ACCACCCAGA AGGGACAGAA GAACAGCCGC GAGAGAATGA AGCGGATCGA AGAGGGCATC
     8641 AAAGAGCTGG GCAGCCAGAT CCTGAAAGAA CACCCCGTGG AAAACACCCA GCTGCAGAAC
     8701 GAGAAGCTGT ACCTGTACTA CCTGCAGAAT GGGCGGGATA TGTACGTGGA CCAGGAACTG
     8761 GACATCAACC GGCTGTCCGA CTACGATGTG GACCATATCG TGCCTCAGAG CTTTCTGAAG
     8821 GACGACTCCA TCGATAACAA AGTGCTGACT CGGAGCGACA AGAACCGGGG CAAGAGCGAC
     8881 AACGTGCCCT CCGAAGAGGT CGTGAAGAAG ATGAAGAACT ACTGGCGCCA GCTGCTGAAT
     8941 GCCAAGCTGA TTACCCAGAG GAAGTTCGAC AATCTGACCA AGGCCGAGAG AGGCGGCCTG
     9001 AGCGAACTGG ATAAGGCCGG CTTCATCAAG AGACAGCTGG TGGAAACCCG GCAGATCACA
     9061 AAGCACGTGG CACAGATCCT GGACTCCCGG ATGAACACTA AGTACGACGA GAACGACAAA
     9121 CTGATCCGGG AAGTGAAAGT GATCACCCTG AAGTCCAAGC TGGTGTCCGA TTTCCGGAAG
     9181 GATTTCCAGT TTTACAAAGT GCGCGAGATC AACAACTACC ACCACGCCCA CGACGCCTAC
     9241 CTGAACGCCG TCGTGGGAAC CGCCCTGATC AAAAAGTACC CTAAGCTGGA AAGCGAGTTC
     9301 GTGTACGGCG ACTACAAGGT GTACGACGTG CGGAAGATGA TCGCCAAGAG CGAGCAGGAA
     9361 ATCGGCAAGG CTACCGCCAA GTACTTCTTC TACAGCAACA TCATGAACTT TTTCAAGACC
     9421 GAGATTACCC TGGCCAACGG CGAGATCCGG AAGCGGCCTC TGATCGAGAC AAACGGCGAA
     9481 ACAGGCGAGA TCGTGTGGGA TAAGGGCCGG GACTTTGCCA CCGTGCGGAA AGTGCTGTCT
     9541 ATGCCCCAAG TGAATATCGT GAAAAAGACC GAGGTGCAGA CAGGCGGCTT CAGCAAAGAG
     9601 TCTATCCTGC CCAAGAGGAA CAGCGACAAG CTGATCGCCA GAAAGAAGGA CTGGGACCCT
     9661 AAGAAGTACG GCGGCTTCGA CAGCCCCACC GTGGCCTATT CTGTGCTGGT GGTGGCCAAA
     9721 GTGGAAAAGG GCAAGTCCAA GAAACTGAAG AGTGTGAAAG AGCTGCTGGG GATCACCATC
     9781 ATGGAAAGAA GCAGCTTCGA GAAGAATCCC ATCGACTTTC TGGAAGCCAA GGGCTACAAA
     9841 GAAGTGAAAA AGGACCTGAT CATCAAGCTG CCTAAGTACT CCCTGTTCGA GCTGGAAAAC
     9901 GGCCGGAAGA GAATGCTGGC CTCTGCCGGC GAACTGCAGA AGGGAAACGA ACTGGCCCTG
     9961 CCCTCCAAAT ATGTGAACTT CCTGTACCTG GCCAGCCACT ATGAGAAGCT GAAGGGCTCC
    10021 CCCGAGGATA ATGAGCAGAA ACAGCTGTTT GTGGAACAGC ACAAACACTA CCTGGACGAG
    10081 ATCATCGAGC AGATCAGCGA GTTCTCCAAG AGAGTGATCC TGGCCGACGC TAATCTGGAC
    10141 AAGGTGCTGA GCGCCTACAA CAAGCACAGA GACAAGCCTA TCAGAGAGCA GGCCGAGAAT
    10201 ATCATCCACC TGTTTACCCT GACCAATCTG GGAGCCCCTG CCGCCTTCAA GTACTTTGAC
    10261 ACCACCATCG ACCGGAAGAG GTACACCAGC ACCAAAGAGG TGCTGGACGC CACCCTGATC
    10321 CACCAGAGCA TCACCGGCCT GTACGAGACA CGGATCGACC TGTCTCAGCT GGGAGGCGAC
    10381 GCCTATCCCT ATGACGTGCC CGATTATGCC AGCCTGGGCA GCGGCTCCCC CAAGAAAAAA
    10441 CGCAAGGTGG AAGATCCTAA GAAAAAGCGG AAAGTGGACG GCATTGGTAG TGGGAGCAAC
    10501 GGCAGCAGCG GATCCGTGAG CAAGGGCGAG GAGCTGTTCA CCGGGGTGGT GCCCATCCTG
    10561 GTCGAGCTGG ACGGCGACGT AAACGGCCAC AAGTTCAGCG TGCGCGGCGA GGGCGAGGGC
    10621 GATGCCACCA ACGGCAAGCT GACCCTGAAG TTCATCTGCA CCACCGGCAA GCTGCCCGTG
    10681 CCCTGGCCCA CCCTCGTGAC CACCCTGACC TACGGCGTGC AGTGCTTCAG CCGCTACCCC
    10741 GACCACATGA AGCAGCACGA CTTCTTCAAG TCCGCCATGC CCGAAGGCTA CGTCCAGGAG
    10801 CGCACCATCT CCTTCAAGGA CGACGGCACC TACAAGACCC GCGCCGAGGT GAAGTTCGAG
    10861 GGCGACACCC TGGTGAACCG CATCGAGCTG AAGGGCATCG ACTTCAAGGA GGACGGCAAC
    10921 ATCCTGGGGC ACAAGCTGGA GTACAACTTC AACAGCCACA ACGTCTATAT CACGGCCGAC
    10981 AAGCAGAAGA ACGGCATCAA GGCGAACTTC AAGATCCGCC ACAACGTCGA GGACGGCAGC
    11041 GTGCAGCTCG CCGACCACTA CCAGCAGAAC ACCCCCATCG GCGACGGCCC CGTGCTGCTG
    11101 CCCGACAACC ACTACCTGAG CACCCAGTCC AAGCTGAGCA AAGACCCCAA CGAGAAGCGC
    11161 GATCACATGG TCCTGCTGGA GTTCGTGACC GCCGCCGGGA TCACTCTCGG CATGGACGAG
    11221 CTGTACAAGT AGTTAATTAA TCACCGTTGT GCTCACTTCT CAAATCGACA AAGGAAACAC
    11281 ACTTCGTGCA GCATGTGCCC CATTATAAAG AAACTGAGTT GTTCCGCTGT GGCTTGCAGG
    11341 TGTCACATCC ACAAAAACCG GCCGACTCTA AATAGGAGTG TTTCGCAGCA AGCAGCGAAA
    11401 GTTTATGACT GGGTCCGAAT CTCTGAACGG ATGTGTGGCG GACCTGGCTG ATGTTGATCG
    11461 CCGTCGACAC ACGCGCCACA TGGGTCAATA CACAAGACAG CTATCAGTTG TTTTAGTCGA
    11521 ACCGGTTAAC ACAATTCTTG CCCCCCCGAG GGGGATCGAT CCACTAGTTC TAGAGCGGCC
    11581 GCCACCGCGG TGGAGCT
//
