# Supplementary material for: A Toxoplasma gondii O-glycosyltransferase that modulates bradyzoite cyst wall rigidity is distinct from host homologues
Source: Nat Commun. 2024 May 6;15:3792. doi: 10.1038/s41467-024-48253-w (PMC11074326; doi:10.1038/s41467-024-48253-w)
Supplement: Supplementary file 6 — Supplementary Data 3 [file 41467_2024_48253_MOESM6_ESM.zip › Supplementary_Dataset4/pCas9GFP-HXGPRT-sgT3-6.gb]

LOCUS       pCAS9-HXGPRT-sgRNA-UPRT 11597 bp                        01-FEB-2023
EMBL_ID     pCAS9-HXGPRT-sgRNA-UPRT 11597 bp                        01-FEB-2023
EMBL_ID     pCAS9-HXGPRT-sgRNA-UPRT 11597 bp                        01-FEB-2023
EMBL_ID     pCAS9-HXGPRT-sgRNA-UPRT 11599 bp                        01-FEB-2023
EMBL_ID     pCAS9-HXGPRT-sgRNA-UPRT 11600 bp                        30-JAN-2023
EMBL_ID     pCAS9-HXGPRT-sgRNA-UPRT 11600 bp                        14-SEP-2022
EMBL_ID     pCAS9-HXGPRT-sgRNA-UPRT 11606 bp                        12-SEP-2022
EMBL_ID     pCAS9-HXGPRT-sgRNA-UPRT 11606 bp                        02-MAR-2020
EMBL_ID     pCAS9-HXGPRT-sgRNA-UPRT 11606 bp                        14-JAN-2019
EMBL_ID     pCAS9-HXGPRT-sgRNA-UPRT 11606 bp                        19-FEB-2017
EMBL_ID     pCAS9-HXGPRT-sgRNA-UPRT 11606 bp                        14-FEB-2017
EMBL_ID     pCAS9-HXGPRT-sgRNA-UPRT 11598 bp                        14-FEB-2017
EMBL_ID     pCAS9-HXGPRT-sgRNA-UPRT 11598 bp                        08-AUG-2016
EMBL_ID     pCAS9-HXGPRT-sgRNA-UPRT 11598 bp                        03-AUG-2016
EMBL_ID     pCAS9-HXGPRT-sgRNA-UPRT 11598 bp                        14-FEB-2017
EMBL_ID     pCAS9-HXGPRT-sgRNA-UPRT 11578 bp                        14-FEB-2017
EMBL_ID     pCAS9-HXGPRT-sgRNA-UPRT 11606 bp                        14-FEB-2017
EMBL_ID     pCAS9-HXGPRT-sgRNA-UPRT 11606 bp                        14-JAN-2019
EMBL_ID     pCAS9-HXGPRT-sgRNA-UPRT 11606 bp                        12-FEB-2019
EMBL_ID     pCAS9-HXGPRT-sgRNA-UPRT 11606 bp                        07-SEP-2022
EMBL_ID     pCAS9-HXGPRT-sgRNA-UPRT 11600 bp                        12-SEP-2022
EMBL_ID     pCAS9-HXGPRT-sgRNA-UPRT 11600 bp                        28-NOV-2022
EMBL_ID     pCAS9-HXGPRT-sgRNA-UPRT 11600 bp                        31-JAN-2023
EMBL_ID     pCAS9-HXGPRT-sgRNA-UPRT 11597 bp                        01-FEB-2023
EMBL_ID     pCAS9-HXGPRT-sgRNA-UPRT 11597 bp                        01-FEB-2023
EMBL_ID     pCAS9-HXGPRT-sgRNA-UPRT 11597 bp                        01-FEB-2023
UNIMARK     pCAS9-HXGPRT-sgRNA-UPRT annotations
            pCAS9-HXGPRT-sgRNA-UPRT
FEATURES             Location/Qualifiers
     misc_feature    1..11597
                     /comment="Molecule is created with Unipro UGENE v1.16"
                     /ugene_name="source"
     primer          1..20
                     /mismatches=0
                     /ugene_name="primer\ in\ toolbox"
     misc_feature    complement(519..538)
                     /mismatches=0
                     /note="sgRNAr"
                     /ugene_name="primer_bind"
     misc_feature    539..558
                     /mismatches=0
                     /note="T3-5 tail1"
                     /ugene_name="gRNA"
     misc_feature    559..578
                     /mismatches=0
                     /note="BsaI-mutF"
                     /ugene_name="primer_bind"
     misc_feature    559..578
                     /mismatches=0
                     /note="gRNAf"
                     /ugene_name="primer_bind"
     misc_feature    559..633
                     /mismatches=0
                     /ugene_name="gRNA-scaffold"
     misc_feature    563..1992
                     /left_end_term="BsaI"
                     /right_end_term="BsaI"
                     /left_end_seq="GTTT"
                     /right_end_seq="ACCG"
                     /left_end_strand="direct"
                     /right_end_strand="rev-compl"
                     /left_end_type="sticky"
                     /right_end_type="sticky"
                     /fragment_source="pCAS9-HXGPRT-sgRNA-UPRT"
                     /ugene_name="Fragment\ 3"
     primer          complement(693..711)
                     /mismatches=0
                     /ugene_name="primer\ in\ toolbox"
     misc_feature    complement(1000..1020)
                     /mismatches=0
                     /note="sgRNAcolR"
                     /ugene_name="primer_bind"
     misc_feature    1997..4168
                     /left_end_term="BsaI"
                     /right_end_term="BsaI"
                     /left_end_seq="ACCG"
                     /right_end_seq="GGCA"
                     /left_end_strand="direct"
                     /right_end_strand="rev-compl"
                     /left_end_type="sticky"
                     /right_end_type="sticky"
                     /fragment_source="pCAS9-HXGPRT-sgRNA-UPRT"
                     /ugene_name="Fragment\ 2"
     primer          3446..3462
                     /mismatches=0
                     /label="M13F(-20)"
                     /ugene_name="primer\ in\ toolbox"
     misc_feature    3496..3524
                     /mismatches=0
                     /ugene_name="primer_for_cloning"
     primer          3499..3519
                     /mismatches=0
                     /ugene_name="primer\ in\ toolbox"
     misc_feature    complement(3505..5432)
                     /ugene_name="HXGPRT"
     primer          3514..3533
                     /mismatches=0
                     /ugene_name="primer\ in\ toolbox"
     primer_bind     complement(3730..3749)
                     /mismatches=0
                     /label="HXGPRT-colonyF"
     misc_feature    complement(3984..4003)
                     /mismatches=0
                     /note="KU3exF-87"
                     /ugene_name="primer_bind"
     misc_feature    4173..5137
                     /left_end_term="BsaI"
                     /right_end_term="BsaI"
                     /left_end_seq="GGCA"
                     /right_end_seq="ATGT"
                     /left_end_strand="direct"
                     /right_end_strand="rev-compl"
                     /left_end_type="sticky"
                     /right_end_type="sticky"
                     /fragment_source="pCAS9-HXGPRT-sgRNA-UPRT"
                     /ugene_name="Fragment\ 4"
     misc_feature    4221..4242
                     /mismatches=0
                     /note="HXGPRTdtctR"
                     /ugene_name="primer_bind"
     primer          complement(4380..4399)
                     /mismatches=0
                     /label="HX_F"
                     /ugene_name="primer_bind"
     misc_feature    4560..4581
                     /mismatches=0
                     /note="HXGPRTdtctR2"
                     /ugene_name="primer_bind"
     misc_feature    complement(4815..4834)
                     /mismatches=0
                     /note="HX-detectR"
                     /ugene_name="primer_bind"
     primer_bind     4819..4839
                     /mismatches=0
                     /label="5exR"
     misc_feature    complement(4938..4957)
                     /mismatches=0
                     /note="HXGPRTdtctF"
                     /ugene_name="primer_bind"
     misc_feature    join(5142..11597,1..534)
                     /left_end_term="BsaI"
                     /right_end_term="BsaI"
                     /left_end_seq="ATGT"
                     /right_end_seq="AGTT"
                     /left_end_strand="direct"
                     /right_end_strand="rev-compl"
                     /left_end_type="sticky"
                     /right_end_type="sticky"
                     /fragment_source="pCAS9-HXGPRT-sgRNA-UPRT"
                     /ugene_name="Fragment\ 1"
     misc_feature    5197..5219
                     /mismatches=0
                     /note="5ex2R"
                     /ugene_name="primer_bind"
     misc_feature    complement(5293..5314)
                     /mismatches=0
                     /note="HXGPRTdetectF2"
                     /ugene_name="primer_bind"
     misc_feature    5293..5312
                     /mismatches=0
                     /note="DHFRcolR-87"
                     /ugene_name="primer_bind"
     primer_bind     5366..5385
                     /mismatches=0
                     /label="HXGPRT-colonyR"
     misc_feature    complement(5403..5427)
                     /mismatches=0
                     /note="dhfr-lox66F"
                     /ugene_name="primer_bind"
     misc_feature    complement(5408..5441)
                     /mismatches=0
                     /ugene_name="primer_for_cloning"
     primer          5434..5457
                     /mismatches=0
                     /ugene_name="primer\ in\ toolbox"
     misc_feature    5466..6273
                     /mismatches=0
                     /ugene_name="SAG1-pro"
     misc_feature    7375..7396
                     /mismatches=0
                     /note="Cas9detectF"
                     /ugene_name="primer_bind"
     misc_feature    complement(8130..8151)
                     /mismatches=0
                     /note="Cas9detectR"
                     /ugene_name="primer_bind"
     primer          complement(10495..10512)
                     /mismatches=0
                     /ugene_name="primer\ in\ toolbox"
     primer          complement(10977..10996)
                     /mismatches=0
                     /ugene_name="primer\ in\ toolbox"
     primer          11240..11261
                     /mismatches=0
                     /ugene_name="primer\ in\ toolbox"
     primer          complement(11560..11579)
                     /mismatches=0
                     /ugene_name="primer\ in\ toolbox"
ORIGIN
        1 CAAGTAAGCA GAAGCACGCT GTATTTCCGG GAGGGTGCGA TGAGACAAAG TGCGCGAGTT
       61 GAAATCGTCG TGGGGACGAT TTCACCGCGG CCACATGTTG GAGACACTGA GGGCACACGG
      121 GAAACGCGAA AGATTTCAAA TTAACGTACC CAAACGCGAA AGCTTGCGCA GCATACACTC
      181 GAAGCGAACA TCCCGAACCA TCGAGAGGCG GAGAGCGATA AGTCTTTCAC GCTGCGAAGT
      241 GTTGCGACGG CTGCGCCGCT GCACTGTGAA TTGGGCGCCA ATATTGCATC CTAGGCCTGA
      301 CGCGCCTCCT GCAGAACGCG AGACACTGGG ATATGTAGAG CCAAGGGGGA AACCTTCGAA
      361 CTCTCGAATG TCTTCTCTGA CAAGAATCAT ATTTCCATCA GTTCTGTCAG ATTTTCAAAT
      421 GGCGACCTGC AGAGGCCTGC TTCCTCCCTG TGCGCTCTTC GAAGGGGCTT TCTGTCGCGC
      481 AGGGTCACCT CGTCCCCGAA GGGGGTGTTT GCCTTCTGGT AAATGGGGAT GTCAAGTTGT
      541 TTCAGATCTG GTCGTGGAGT TTTAGAGCTA GAAATAGCAA GTTAAAATAA GGCTAGTCCG
      601 TTATCAACTT GAAAAGTGGC ACCGAGTCGG TGCTTTTTTG AGCTCCAGCT TTTGTTCCCT
      661 TTAGTGAGGG TTAATTTCGA GCTTGGCGTA ATCATGGTCA TAGCTGTTTC CTGTGTGAAA
      721 TTGTTATCCG CTCACAATTC CACACAACAT ACGAGCCGGA AGCATAAAGT GTAAAGCCTG
      781 GGGTGCCTAA TGAGTGAGCT AACTCACATT AATTGCGTTG CGCTCACTGC CCGCTTTCCA
      841 GTCGGGAAAC CTGTCGTGCC AGCTGCATTA ATGAATCGGC CAACGCGCGG GGAGAGGCGG
      901 TTTGCGTATT GGGCGCTCTT CCGCTTCCTC GCTCACTGAC TCGCTGCGCT CGGTCGTTCG
      961 GCTGCGGCGA GCGGTATCAG CTCACTCAAA GGCGGTAATA CGGTTATCCA CAGAATCAGG
     1021 GGATAACGCA GGAAAGAACA TGTGAGCAAA AGGCCAGCAA AAGGCCAGGA ACCGTAAAAA
     1081 GGCCGCGTTG CTGGCGTTTT TCCATAGGCT CCGCCCCCCT GACGAGCATC ACAAAAATCG
     1141 ACGCTCAAGT CAGAGGTGGC GAAACCCGAC AGGACTATAA AGATACCAGG CGTTTCCCCC
     1201 TGGAAGCTCC CTCGTGCGCT CTCCTGTTCC GACCCTGCCG CTTACCGGAT ACCTGTCCGC
     1261 CTTTCTCCCT TCGGGAAGCG TGGCGCTTTC TCATAGCTCA CGCTGTAGGT ATCTCAGTTC
     1321 GGTGTAGGTC GTTCGCTCCA AGCTGGGCTG TGTGCACGAA CCCCCCGTTC AGCCCGACCG
     1381 CTGCGCCTTA TCCGGTAACT ATCGTCTTGA GTCCAACCCG GTAAGACACG ACTTATCGCC
     1441 ACTGGCAGCA GCCACTGGTA ACAGGATTAG CAGAGCGAGG TATGTAGGCG GTGCTACAGA
     1501 GTTCTTGAAG TGGTGGCCTA ACTACGGCTA CACTAGAAGG ACAGTATTTG GTATCTGCGC
     1561 TCTGCTGAAG CCAGTTACCT TCGGAAAAAG AGTTGGTAGC TCTTGATCCG GCAAACAAAC
     1621 CACCGCTGGT AGCGGTGGTT TTTTTGTTTG CAAGCAGCAG ATTACGCGCA GAAAAAAAGG
     1681 ATCTCAAGAA GATCCTTTGA TCTTTTCTAC GGGGTCTGAC GCTCAGTGGA ACGAAAACTC
     1741 ACGTTAAGGG ATTTTGGTCA TGAGATTATC AAAAAGGATC TTCACCTAGA TCCTTTTAAA
     1801 TTAAAAATGA AGTTTTAAAT CAATCTAAAG TATATATGAG TAAACTTGGT CTGACAGTTA
     1861 CCAATGCTTA ATCAGTGAGG CACCTATCTC AGCGATCTGT CTATTTCGTT CATCCATAGT
     1921 TGCCTGACTC CCCGTCGTGT AGATAACTAC GATACGGGAG GGCTTACCAT CTGGCCCCAG
     1981 TGCTGCAATG ATACCGCGAG ACCCACGCTC ACCGGCTCCA GATTTATCAG CAATAAACCA
     2041 GCCAGCCGGA AGGGCCGAGC GCAGAAGTGG TCCTGCAACT TTATCCGCCT CCATCCAGTC
     2101 TATTAATTGT TGCCGGGAAG CTAGAGTAAG TAGTTCGCCA GTTAATAGTT TGCGCAACGT
     2161 TGTTGCCATT GCTACAGGCA TCGTGGTGTC ACGCTCGTCG TTTGGTATGG CTTCATTCAG
     2221 CTCCGGTTCC CAACGATCAA GGCGAGTTAC ATGATCCCCC ATGTTGTGCA AAAAAGCGGT
     2281 TAGCTCCTTC GGTCCTCCGA TCGTTGTCAG AAGTAAGTTG GCCGCAGTGT TATCACTCAT
     2341 GGTTATGGCA GCACTGCATA ATTCTCTTAC TGTCATGCCA TCCGTAAGAT GCTTTTCTGT
     2401 GACTGGTGAG TACTCAACCA AGTCATTCTG AGAATAGTGT ATGCGGCGAC CGAGTTGCTC
     2461 TTGCCCGGCG TCAATACGGG ATAATACCGC GCCACATAGC AGAACTTTAA AAGTGCTCAT
     2521 CATTGGAAAA CGTTCTTCGG GGCGAAAACT CTCAAGGATC TTACCGCTGT TGAGATCCAG
     2581 TTCGATGTAA CCCACTCGTG CACCCAACTG ATCTTCAGCA TCTTTTACTT TCACCAGCGT
     2641 TTCTGGGTGA GCAAAAACAG GAAGGCAAAA TGCCGCAAAA AAGGGAATAA GGGCGACACG
     2701 GAAATGTTGA ATACTCATAC TCTTCCTTTT TCAATATTAT TGAAGCATTT ATCAGGGTTA
     2761 TTGTCTCATG AGCGGATACA TATTTGAATG TATTTAGAAA AATAAACAAA TAGGGGTTCC
     2821 GCGCACATTT CCCCGAAAAG TGCCACCTAA ATTGTAAGCG TTAATATTTT GTTAAAATTC
     2881 GCGTTAAATT TTTGTTAAAT CAGCTCATTT TTTAACCAAT AGGCCGAAAT CGGCAAAATC
     2941 CCTTATAAAT CAAAAGAATA GACCGAGATA GGGTNNNNNN NNNNNNNNNN NNNNNNNNNN
     3001 NNNNNNNNNN NAAAGAACGT GGACTCCAAC GTCAAAGGNN NNNNNNNNNN NNNNNNNNNN
     3061 NNNNNNNNNN NNNNNNNNNN NNNNNNNTNN NNNNNNNNNN NNNNNNNNNN NNNNNNNNNN
     3121 NNNNNNNNNN NNNNNNNNNN NNNNNNNNNN NNNNNNNNNN NNNNNNNNNN NNNNNNNNNG
     3181 NNNNNNNNNN NNNNNNNNNN NNNNNNNNNN NNNNNNNNNN NNNNNNNNNN NNNNNNNNNN
     3241 NNNNNNNNNN NNNNNNNNNN NNNNNNNNNN NNNNNNNNNN NNNNNNNNNN NNNNNNNNNN
     3301 NNNNCCCATT CGCCATTCAG GCTGCGCAAC TGTTGGGAAG GGCGATCGGT GCGGGCCTCT
     3361 TCGCTATTAC GCCAGCTGGC GAAAGGGGGA TGTGCTGCAA GGCGATTAAG TTGGGTAACG
     3421 CCAGGGTTTT CCCAGTCACG ACGTTGTAAA ACGACGGCCA GTGAGCGCGC GTAATACGAC
     3481 TCACTATAGG GCGAATTGGG TACCTCCACC GCGGTGTCAC TGTAGCCTGC CAGAACACTT
     3541 GTCAACCGAC TGTGTCCACA TTTTTATGCG CACTGACTGG CATGAATGGC CAGAGGCAGG
     3601 CATCAGCAAG TCACGTAGGC CAACGCGTGC GCAGAAACGC TCAAGGCTCG ATTGTGGGTG
     3661 GGGGTTGGTA GCATTTTATC GACCTAAACA AGGTTTACAC TTAGGTGGTG CGGTTTTCCT
     3721 GATCTGGACG GATTCAGCGG TCGCAGATTA TCGATCTGCA AATGGTGTAC ACTTAGGTGT
     3781 CGCGGCTTAT TTAGTTAAGG GAGCTTCGTG GTCGGAGCCT AACAAGTCAA CAGAGACGTA
     3841 TCGCCAATCG TTCGCGGTGA AGAGTCGAAA CTGACAGCAC ATCGTAGGGA AACTGAGAGG
     3901 GTGCTCCTTT CTCTCCGTCG TTTGCGCTGC ACCATCCTGC AAGTGCATAG AAGGAAAGTT
     3961 GTCTGCTGTC GTGGGCAGAC AGCAACAGTC CAGCACTCTA GCGGCATACA GAACGATAAC
     4021 GCATTCACGA GTGGATACAC GCACATCTGC GTCACCCGCA ACTCGCTTTC GTTCTGATTG
     4081 ACAAAAAGAA AACAAGGCGA GGTGAGACTG TGTGAAATGC CACATGAAGA GTCATCCCTT
     4141 TTCTTCGATA AAGGACACAG GGGTCTCTGG CACCCCCTCG TCAGCTCTCT CCGACCCGAG
     4201 GCACTCTCCC TGATCCCTCC GAAAAGAGAG GAAAACGAGA GACGGGCAGC TTCTGTAGGG
     4261 CTATGCAGGG TTTANNNNNN NNNNNNNNNN NNNNNNNNNN NNNNNNNNNN NNNNNNNNNN
     4321 NNNNNNNNNN NNNNNNNNNN NNNNNNNNNN NNNNNNNNNN NNNNNNNNNN NNNNNNNNNN
     4381 NNNNNNNNNN NNNNNNNNNN NNNNNNNNNN NNNNNNNNNN NNNNNNNNNN NNNNNNNNNN
     4441 NNNNNNNNNN NNNNNNNNNN NNNNNNNNNN NNNNNNNNNN NNNNNNNNNN NNNNNNNNNN
     4501 NNNNNNNNNN NNNNNNNNNN NNNNNNNNNN NNNNNNNNNN NNNNNNNNNN NNNNNNNNNN
     4561 NNNNNNNNNN NNNNNNNNNN NNNNNNNNNN NNNNNNNNNN NNNNNNNNNN NNNNNNNNNN
     4621 NNNNNNNNNN NNNNNNNNNN NNNNNNNNNN NNNNNNNNNN NNNNNNNNNN NNNNNNNNNN
     4681 NNNNNNNNNN NNNNNNNNNN NNNNNNNNNN NNNNNNNNNN NNNNNNNNNN NNNNNNNNNN
     4741 NNNNNNNNNN NNNNNNNNNN NNNNNNNNNN NNNNNNNNNN NNNNNNNNNN NNNNNNNNNN
     4801 NNNNNNNNNN NNNNNNNNNN NNNNNNNNNN NNNNNNNNNN NNNNNNNNNN NNNNNNNNNN
     4861 NNNNNNNNNN NNNNNNNNNN NNNNNNNNNN NNNNNNNNNN NNNNNNNNNN NNNNNNNNNN
     4921 NNNNNNNNNN NNNNNNNNNN NNNNNNNNNN NNNNNNNNNN NNNNTTTGCT GGATCTGACA
     4981 ACGCCCCGTA GAGCAGAAAC GCACTACTAA AGCGAAACTT CACCCGTCCC TGCTGCACTC
     5041 AGAGCAGTGC TCCGCACTGC CGTGTGGTAA AATGAAAAGG TTCTACGAGA CACGCGTCTC
     5101 CGGATCGACA AGCGAAGTAT CTGCACACCT GGTCTCGATG TCGAACAAAG CACGGAGGAG
     5161 AGACGGAAAG TGCTTACATC GAACACGGTT ATCAAACCCG AGAAAAAGAA ACGAACAGAA
     5221 GAAAAAGGAA ACCTCCGCAT ACTTTTAAAG AATGAAGTTC CCCGATTTTC CCAAAAATGG
     5281 CGTCATTTTC GCGCACGGCA GTCAGATAAC AGGTGTAGCG GCTGCCCACC AACAGAGACG
     5341 GCGCGGCCGA CAGGACGCTA CTGGGACTGC GAACAGCAGC AAGATCGGAT CTTCCGCGGG
     5401 CGGGTTTGAA TGCAAGGTTT CGTGCTGATC AACTCGAGGT CGACGGTATC GATAAGCTTT
     5461 TACATCCGTT GCCTTTTCCA CGGTCCGTGA TTTCATGTGC GTGCAGCTTC AAAGACTGGT
     5521 CGTTGCGACT AATAAGACTG CAGTGACAGG TCGAATGGTG GGCACCTTGC TGATGACTAT
     5581 CTACTGCAAA GTCTGAGACA ACGAACGAAA CTTCCCACAC GAGGCATTTG AAACTGACGG
     5641 TGTCTAGGTA ATATGCACTG CAAGACACGG TACTGGGGCC TCGCTGAATT AGGGGCCGAT
     5701 CTCGTTGCCC TATCAGTGCT CACAGTGCCG CAACGTAACA CCAGGGCAGG TTCTTGACAG
     5761 TGGCAACAAT GTGCGACGGG CGTGTGAACG TTTCGTAGTC ATAGCGCTAG CACGTACCTA
     5821 GCCACATGGT CGTGAGGAGC TTTACCATGC GTCTAGAAGG TGGATGCGGG ACACGCCTTC
     5881 CTGGCCTTTG GCTCCCGAGA CGCGTGTTCT AACCACAAAC CTTGAGACGC GTGTTCCAAC
     5941 CACGCACCCT GACACGCGTG TTCCAACCAC GCACCCTGAG ACGCGTGTTC TAACCACGCA
     6001 CCCTGAGACG CGTGTTCTAA CCACGCACCC TGAGACGCGT GTTCTGCCGC ACAATGTGCA
     6061 CCTGTAGGAA GCTGTAGTCA CTGCTGATTC TCACTGTTCT CGGCAAGGGC CGACGACCGG
     6121 AGTACAGTTT TTGTGGGCAG AGCCGTTGTG CAGCTTTCCG TTCTTCTCGG TTGTGTCACA
     6181 TGTGTCATTG TCGTGTAAAC ACACGGTTGT ATGTCGGTTT CGCTGCACCA CTTCATTATT
     6241 TCTTCTGGTT TTTTGACGAG TATGCATCTA GACAAAATGG ACAAGAAGTA CAGCATCGGC
     6301 CTGGACATCG GCACCAACTC TGTGGGCTGG GCCGTGATCA CCGACGAGTA CAAGGTGCCC
     6361 AGCAAGAAAT TCAAGGTGCT GGGCAACACC GACCGGCACA GCATCAAGAA GAACCTGATC
     6421 GGCGCCCTGC TGTTCGACAG CGGAGAAACA GCCGAGGCCA CCCGGCTGAA GAGAACCGCC
     6481 AGAAGAAGAT ACACCAGACG GAAGAACCGG ATCTGCTATC TGCAAGAGAT CTTCAGCAAC
     6541 GAGATGGCCA AGGTGGACGA CAGCTTCTTC CACAGACTGG AAGAGTCCTT CCTGGTGGAA
     6601 GAGGATAAGA AGCACGAGCG GCACCCCATC TTCGGCAACA TCGTGGACGA GGTGGCCTAC
     6661 CACGAGAAGT ACCCCACCAT CTACCACCTG AGAAAGAAAC TGGTGGACAG CACCGACAAG
     6721 GCCGACCTGC GGCTGATCTA TCTGGCCCTG GCCCACATGA TCAAGTTCCG GGGCCACTTC
     6781 CTGATCGAGG GCGACCTGAA CCCCGACAAC AGCGACGTGG ACAAGCTGTT CATCCAGCTG
     6841 GTGCAGACCT ACAACCAGCT GTTCGAGGAA AACCCCATCA ACGCCAGCGG CGTGGACGCC
     6901 AAGGCCATCC TGTCTGCCAG ACTGAGCAAG AGCAGACGGC TGGAAAATCT GATCGCCCAG
     6961 CTGCCCGGCG AGAAGAAGAA TGGCCTGTTC GGCAACCTGA TTGCCCTGAG CCTGGGCCTG
     7021 ACCCCCAACT TCAAGAGCAA CTTCGACCTG GCCGAGGATG CCAAACTGCA GCTGAGCAAG
     7081 GACACCTACG ACGACGACCT GGACAACCTG CTGGCCCAGA TCGGCGACCA GTACGCCGAC
     7141 CTGTTTCTGG CCGCCAAGAA CCTGTCCGAC GCCATCCTGC TGAGCGACAT CCTGAGAGTG
     7201 AACACCGAGA TCACCAAGGC CCCCCTGAGC GCCTCTATGA TCAAGAGATA CGACGAGCAC
     7261 CACCAGGACC TGACCCTGCT GAAAGCTCTC GTGCGGCAGC AGCTGCCTGA GAAGTACAAA
     7321 GAGATTTTCT TCGACCAGAG CAAGAACGGC TACGCCGGCT ACATCGATGG CGGAGCCAGC
     7381 CAGGAAGAGT TCTACAAGTT CATCAAGCCC ATCCTGGAAA AGATGGACGG CACCGAGGAA
     7441 CTGCTCGTGA AGCTGAACAG AGAGGACCTG CTGCGGAAGC AGCGGACCTT CGACAACGGC
     7501 AGCATCCCCC ACCAGATCCA CCTGGGAGAG CTGCACGCCA TTCTGCGGCG GCAGGAAGAT
     7561 TTTTACCCAT TCCTGAAGGA CAACCGGGAA AAGATCGAGA AGATCCTGAC CTTCCGCATC
     7621 CCCTACTACG TGGGCCCTCT GGCCAGGGGA AACAGCAGAT TCGCCTGGAT GACCAGAAAG
     7681 AGCGAGGAAA CCATCACCCC CTGGAACTTC GAGGAAGTGG TGGACAAGGG CGCCAGCGCC
     7741 CAGAGCTTCA TCGAGCGGAT GACCAACTTC GATAAGAACC TGCCCAACGA GAAGGTGCTG
     7801 CCCAAGCACA GCCTGCTGTA CGAGTACTTC ACCGTGTACA ACGAGCTGAC CAAAGTGAAA
     7861 TACGTGACCG AGGGAATGAG AAAGCCCGCC TTCCTGAGCG GCGAGCAGAA AAAAGCCATC
     7921 GTGGACCTGC TGTTCAAGAC CAACCGGAAA GTGACCGTGA AGCAGCTGAA AGAGGACTAC
     7981 TTCAAGAAAA TCGAGTGCTT CGACTCCGTG GAAATCTCCG GCGTGGAAGA TCGGTTCAAC
     8041 GCCTCCCTGG GCACATACCA CGATCTGCTG AAAATTATCA AGGACAAGGA CTTCCTGGAC
     8101 AATGAGGAAA ACGAGGACAT TCTGGAAGAT ATCGTGCTGA CCCTGACACT GTTTGAGGAC
     8161 AGAGAGATGA TCGAGGAACG GCTGAAAACC TATGCCCACC TGTTCGACGA CAAAGTGATG
     8221 AAGCAGCTGA AGCGGCGGAG ATACACCGGC TGGGGCAGGC TGAGCCGGAA GCTGATCAAC
     8281 GGCATCCGGG ACAAGCAGTC CGGCAAGACA ATCCTGGATT TCCTGAAGTC CGACGGCTTC
     8341 GCCAACAGAA ACTTCATGCA GCTGATCCAC GACGACAGCC TGACCTTTAA AGAGGACATC
     8401 CAGAAAGCCC AGGTGTCCGG CCAGGGCGAT AGCCTGCACG AGCACATTGC CAATCTGGCC
     8461 GGCAGCCCCG CCATTAAGAA GGGCATCCTG CAGACAGTGA AGGTGGTGGA CGAGCTCGTG
     8521 AAAGTGATGG GCCGGCACAA GCCCGAGAAC ATCGTGATCG AAATGGCCAG AGAGAACCAG
     8581 ACCACCCAGA AGGGACAGAA GAACAGCCGC GAGAGAATGA AGCGGATCGA AGAGGGCATC
     8641 AAAGAGCTGG GCAGCCAGAT CCTGAAAGAA CACCCCGTGG AAAACACCCA GCTGCAGAAC
     8701 GAGAAGCTGT ACCTGTACTA CCTGCAGAAT GGGCGGGATA TGTACGTGGA CCAGGAACTG
     8761 GACATCAACC GGCTGTCCGA CTACGATGTG GACCATATCG TGCCTCAGAG CTTTCTGAAG
     8821 GACGACTCCA TCGATAACAA AGTGCTGACT CGGAGCGACA AGAACCGGGG CAAGAGCGAC
     8881 AACGTGCCCT CCGAAGAGGT CGTGAAGAAG ATGAAGAACT ACTGGCGCCA GCTGCTGAAT
     8941 GCCAAGCTGA TTACCCAGAG GAAGTTCGAC AATCTGACCA AGGCCGAGAG AGGCGGCCTG
     9001 AGCGAACTGG ATAAGGCCGG CTTCATCAAG AGACAGCTGG TGGAAACCCG GCAGATCACA
     9061 AAGCACGTGG CACAGATCCT GGACTCCCGG ATGAACACTA AGTACGACGA GAACGACAAA
     9121 CTGATCCGGG AAGTGAAAGT GATCACCCTG AAGTCCAAGC TGGTGTCCGA TTTCCGGAAG
     9181 GATTTCCAGT TTTACAAAGT GCGCGAGATC AACAACTACC ACCACGCCCA CGACGCCTAC
     9241 CTGAACGCCG TCGTGGGAAC CGCCCTGATC AAAAAGTACC CTAAGCTGGA AAGCGAGTTC
     9301 GTGTACGGCG ACTACAAGGT GTACGACGTG CGGAAGATGA TCGCCAAGAG CGAGCAGGAA
     9361 ATCGGCAAGG CTACCGCCAA GTACTTCTTC TACAGCAACA TCATGAACTT TTTCAAGACC
     9421 GAGATTACCC TGGCCAACGG CGAGATCCGG AAGCGGCCTC TGATCGAGAC AAACGGCGAA
     9481 ACAGGCGAGA TCGTGTGGGA TAAGGGCCGG GACTTTGCCA CCGTGCGGAA AGTGCTGTCT
     9541 ATGCCCCAAG TGAATATCGT GAAAAAGACC GAGGTGCAGA CAGGCGGCTT CAGCAAAGAG
     9601 TCTATCCTGC CCAAGAGGAA CAGCGACAAG CTGATCGCCA GAAAGAAGGA CTGGGACCCT
     9661 AAGAAGTACG GCGGCTTCGA CAGCCCCACC GTGGCCTATT CTGTGCTGGT GGTGGCCAAA
     9721 GTGGAAAAGG GCAAGTCCAA GAAACTGAAG AGTGTGAAAG AGCTGCTGGG GATCACCATC
     9781 ATGGAAAGAA GCAGCTTCGA GAAGAATCCC ATCGACTTTC TGGAAGCCAA GGGCTACAAA
     9841 GAAGTGAAAA AGGACCTGAT CATCAAGCTG CCTAAGTACT CCCTGTTCGA GCTGGAAAAC
     9901 GGCCGGAAGA GAATGCTGGC CTCTGCCGGC GAACTGCAGA AGGGAAACGA ACTGGCCCTG
     9961 CCCTCCAAAT ATGTGAACTT CCTGTACCTG GCCAGCCACT ATGAGAAGCT GAAGGGCTCC
    10021 CCCGAGGATA ATGAGCAGAA ACAGCTGTTT GTGGAACAGC ACAAACACTA CCTGGACGAG
    10081 ATCATCGAGC AGATCAGCGA GTTCTCCAAG AGAGTGATCC TGGCCGACGC TAATCTGGAC
    10141 AAGGTGCTGA GCGCCTACAA CAAGCACAGA GACAAGCCTA TCAGAGAGCA GGCCGAGAAT
    10201 ATCATCCACC TGTTTACCCT GACCAATCTG GGAGCCCCTG CCGCCTTCAA GTACTTTGAC
    10261 ACCACCATCG ACCGGAAGAG GTACACCAGC ACCAAAGAGG TGCTGGACGC CACCCTGATC
    10321 CACCAGAGCA TCACCGGCCT GTACGAGACA CGGATCGACC TGTCTCAGCT GGGAGGCGAC
    10381 GCCTATCCCT ATGACGTGCC CGATTATGCC AGCCTGGGCA GCGGCTCCCC CAAGAAAAAA
    10441 CGCAAGGTGG AAGATCCTAA GAAAAAGCGG AAAGTGGACG GCATTGGTAG TGGGAGCAAC
    10501 GGCAGCAGCG GATCCGTGAG CAAGGGCGAG GAGCTGTTCA CCGGGGTGGT GCCCATCCTG
    10561 GTCGAGCTGG ACGGCGACGT AAACGGCCAC AAGTTCAGCG TGCGCGGCGA GGGCGAGGGC
    10621 GATGCCACCA ACGGCAAGCT GACCCTGAAG TTCATCTGCA CCACCGGCAA GCTGCCCGTG
    10681 CCCTGGCCCA CCCTCGTGAC CACCCTGACC TACGGCGTGC AGTGCTTCAG CCGCTACCCC
    10741 GACCACATGA AGCAGCACGA CTTCTTCAAG TCCGCCATGC CCGAAGGCTA CGTCCAGGAG
    10801 CGCACCATCT CCTTCAAGGA CGACGGCACC TACAAGACCC GCGCCGAGGT GAAGTTCGAG
    10861 GGCGACACCC TGGTGAACCG CATCGAGCTG AAGGGCATCG ACTTCAAGGA GGACGGCAAC
    10921 ATCCTGGGGC ACAAGCTGGA GTACAACTTC AACAGCCACA ACGTCTATAT CACGGCCGAC
    10981 AAGCAGAAGA ACGGCATCAA GGCGAACTTC AAGATCCGCC ACAACGTCGA GGACGGCAGC
    11041 GTGCAGCTCG CCGACCACTA CCAGCAGAAC ACCCCCATCG GCGACGGCCC CGTGCTGCTG
    11101 CCCGACAACC ACTACCTGAG CACCCAGTCC AAGCTGAGCA AAGACCCCAA CGAGAAGCGC
    11161 GATCACATGG TCCTGCTGGA GTTCGTGACC GCCGCCGGGA TCACTCTCGG CATGGACGAG
    11221 CTGTACAAGT AGTTAATTAA TCACCGTTGT GCTCACTTCT CAAATCGACA AAGGAAACAC
    11281 ACTTCGTGCA GCATGTGCCC CATTATAAAG AAACTGAGTT GTTCCGCTGT GGCTTGCAGG
    11341 TGTCACATCC ACAAAAACCG GCCGACTCTA AATAGGAGTG TTTCGCAGCA AGCAGCGAAA
    11401 GTTTATGACT GGGTCCGAAT CTCTGAACGG ATGTGTGGCG GACCTGGCTG ATGTTGATCG
    11461 CCGTCGACAC ACGCGCCACA TGGGTCAATA CACAAGACAG CTATCAGTTG TTTTAGTCGA
    11521 ACCGGTTAAC ACAATTCTTG CCCCCCCGAG GGGGATCGAT CCACTAGTTC TAGAGCGGCC
    11581 GCCACCGCGG TGGAGCT
//
